# Supplementary material for: Synthetic gene circuits combining CRISPR interference and CRISPR activation in E. coli: importance of equal guide RNA binding affinities to avoid context-dependent effects
Source: bioRxiv preprint, doi:10.1101/2023.06.13.544730, version 1 (2023-06-13)
Supplement: Plasmid sequences [file 544730_file02.zip › pColA_CrisprAv3.3 -10bp.gb]

LOCUS       pColA_CrisprAv3.3_-10bp 6660 bp ds-DNA     circular     12-JUN-2023
DEFINITION  .
COMMENT     Imported using the Genbank importer. File name:
            pcola_crisprav3-3-10-bp-.gb
FEATURES             Location/Qualifiers
     oriT            122..757
                     /label="ColA ori"
                     /ApEinfo_revcolor="#9eafd2"
                     /ApEinfo_fwdcolor="#9eafd2"
     gene            complement(908..1786)
                     /label="araC"
                     /ApEinfo_revcolor="#d59687"
                     /ApEinfo_fwdcolor="#d59687"
     CDS             complement(908..1786)
                     /label="Translation 1786-908"
                     /ApEinfo_revcolor="#84b0dc"
                     /ApEinfo_fwdcolor="#84b0dc"
                     /translation="MAEAQNDPLLPGYSFNAHLVAGLTPIEANGYLDFFIDRPLGMKGYILNLTIRGQGVVKNQGREFVCRPGDILLFPPGEIHHYGRHPEAREWYHQWVYFRPRAYWHEWLNWPSIFANTGFFRPDEAHQPHFSDLFGQIINAGQGEGRYSELLAINLLEQLLLRRMEAINESLHPPMDNRVREACQYISDHLADSNFDIASVAQHVCLSPSRLSHLFRQQLGISVLSWREDQRISQAKLLLSTTRMPIATVGRNVGFDDQLYFSRVFKKCTGASPSEFRAGCEEKVNDVAVKLS*"
     promoter        2060..2088
                     /label="pBAD promoter"
                     /ApEinfo_revcolor="#b1ff67"
                     /ApEinfo_fwdcolor="#b1ff67"
     misc_feature    2101..2106
                     /label="EcoRI"
                     /ApEinfo_revcolor="#ff9ccd"
                     /ApEinfo_fwdcolor="#ff9ccd"
     misc_feature    2107..2136
                     /label="VL2017mar22_14"
                     /ApEinfo_revcolor="#f8d3a9"
                     /ApEinfo_fwdcolor="#f8d3a9"
     misc_feature    2137..2142
                     /label="SacI"
                     /ApEinfo_revcolor="#ff9ccd"
                     /ApEinfo_fwdcolor="#ff9ccd"
     misc_feature    2143..2157
                     /label="Prefix"
                     /ApEinfo_revcolor="#b1ff67"
                     /ApEinfo_fwdcolor="#b1ff67"
     misc_feature    2158..2177
                     /label="Csy4 cut site - Tsai et al 2014"
                     /ApEinfo_revcolor="#c7b0e3"
                     /ApEinfo_fwdcolor="#c7b0e3"
     misc_feature    2178..2197
                     /label="j306"
                     /ApEinfo_revcolor="#c7b0e3"
                     /ApEinfo_fwdcolor="#c7b0e3"
     misc_feature    2178..2288
                     /label="scRNA b2"
                     /ApEinfo_revcolor="#75c6a9"
                     /ApEinfo_fwdcolor="#75c6a9"
     misc_feature    2289..2308
                     /label="Csy4 cut site - Tsai et al 2014"
                     /ApEinfo_revcolor="#c7b0e3"
                     /ApEinfo_fwdcolor="#c7b0e3"
     misc_feature    2309..2323
                     /label="Suffix"
                     /ApEinfo_revcolor="#b1ff67"
                     /ApEinfo_fwdcolor="#b1ff67"
     misc_feature    2324..2329
                     /label="XhoI"
                     /ApEinfo_revcolor="#ff9ccd"
                     /ApEinfo_fwdcolor="#ff9ccd"
     misc_feature    2330..2359
                     /label="VL2017mar22_0"
                     /ApEinfo_revcolor="#f8d3a9"
                     /ApEinfo_fwdcolor="#f8d3a9"
     misc_feature    2360..2365
                     /label="NcoI"
                     /ApEinfo_revcolor="#ff9ccd"
                     /ApEinfo_fwdcolor="#ff9ccd"
     misc_feature    2366..2455
                     /label="ECK120029600 Terminator"
                     /ApEinfo_revcolor="#b4abac"
                     /ApEinfo_fwdcolor="#b4abac"
     misc_feature    2456..2655
                     /label="2017mar28_200bpSpacer1"
                     /ApEinfo_revcolor="#f8d3a9"
                     /ApEinfo_fwdcolor="#f8d3a9"
     misc_feature    2656..2661
                     /label="HindIII"
                     /ApEinfo_revcolor="#ff9ccd"
                     /ApEinfo_fwdcolor="#ff9ccd"
     misc_feature    2662..2676
                     /label="Prefix"
                     /ApEinfo_revcolor="#b1ff67"
                     /ApEinfo_fwdcolor="#b1ff67"
     misc_feature    2677..2752
                     /label="activation part"
                     /ApEinfo_revcolor="#75c6a9"
                     /ApEinfo_fwdcolor="#75c6a9"
     misc_feature    2680..2699
                     /label="scRNA bs"
                     /ApEinfo_revcolor="#ffef86"
                     /ApEinfo_fwdcolor="#ffef86"
     misc_feature    2716..2750
                     /label="J23117"
                     /ApEinfo_revcolor="#85dae9"
                     /ApEinfo_fwdcolor="#85dae9"
     misc_feature    2753..2767
                     /label="Suffix"
                     /ApEinfo_revcolor="#b1ff67"
                     /ApEinfo_fwdcolor="#b1ff67"
     misc_feature    2768..2797
                     /label="VL2017mar22_25"
                     /ApEinfo_revcolor="#f8d3a9"
                     /ApEinfo_fwdcolor="#f8d3a9"
     misc_feature    2798..2812
                     /label="Prefix"
                     /ApEinfo_revcolor="#b1ff67"
                     /ApEinfo_fwdcolor="#b1ff67"
     misc_feature    complement(2813..2835)
                     /label="bssgRNA-1 _ ANTISENSE is identical (orthogonal set from Didovyk et al 2015)"
                     /ApEinfo_revcolor="#84b0dc"
                     /ApEinfo_fwdcolor="#84b0dc"
     misc_feature    2836..2850
                     /label="Suffix"
                     /ApEinfo_revcolor="#b1ff67"
                     /ApEinfo_fwdcolor="#b1ff67"
     misc_feature    2851..2856
                     /label="BamHI"
                     /ApEinfo_revcolor="#ff9ccd"
                     /ApEinfo_fwdcolor="#ff9ccd"
     misc_feature    2857..2886
                     /label="VL2017mar22_10"
                     /ApEinfo_revcolor="#f8d3a9"
                     /ApEinfo_fwdcolor="#f8d3a9"
     misc_feature    2887..2901
                     /label="Prefix"
                     /ApEinfo_revcolor="#b1ff67"
                     /ApEinfo_fwdcolor="#b1ff67"
     misc_feature    2902..2921
                     /label="Csy4 cut site - Tsai et al 2014"
                     /ApEinfo_revcolor="#c7b0e3"
                     /ApEinfo_fwdcolor="#c7b0e3"
     misc_feature    2922..2955
                     /label="RBS "
                     /ApEinfo_revcolor="#84b0dc"
                     /ApEinfo_fwdcolor="#84b0dc"
     gene            2956..3669
                     /label="sfGFP "
                     /ApEinfo_revcolor="#b1ff67"
                     /ApEinfo_fwdcolor="#b1ff67"
     CDS             2956..3735
                     /label="Translation 4081-4860"
                     /ApEinfo_revcolor="#84b0dc"
                     /ApEinfo_fwdcolor="#84b0dc"
                     /translation="MRKGEELFTGVVPILVELDGDVNGHKFSVRGEGEGDATNGKLTLKFICTTGKLPVPWPTLVTTLTYGVQCFARYPDHMKQHDFFKSAMPEGYVQERTISFKDDGTYKTRAEVKFEGDTLVNRIELKGIDFKEDGNILGHKLEYNFNSHNVYITADKQKNGIKANFKIRHNVEDGSVQLADHYQQNTPIGDGPVLLPDNHYLSTQSVLSKDPNEKRDHMVLLEFVTAAGITHGMDELYKMSRRNTDAITIHSILDWIED**"
     misc_feature    3670..3735
                     /label="MarAn20 "
                     /ApEinfo_revcolor="#75c6a9"
                     /ApEinfo_fwdcolor="#75c6a9"
     misc_feature    3736..3750
                     /label="Suffix"
                     /ApEinfo_revcolor="#b1ff67"
                     /ApEinfo_fwdcolor="#b1ff67"
     misc_feature    3751..3758
                     /label="SbfI"
                     /ApEinfo_revcolor="#ff9ccd"
                     /ApEinfo_fwdcolor="#ff9ccd"
     misc_feature    3759..3819
                     /label="L3S2P21 Terminator"
                     /ApEinfo_revcolor="#b4abac"
                     /ApEinfo_fwdcolor="#b4abac"
     misc_feature    3820..4019
                     /label="2018mar28_200bpSpacer2.5"
                     /ApEinfo_revcolor="#f8d3a9"
                     /ApEinfo_fwdcolor="#f8d3a9"
     misc_feature    4020..4025
                     /label="SalI"
                     /ApEinfo_revcolor="#ff9ccd"
                     /ApEinfo_fwdcolor="#ff9ccd"
     misc_feature    4026..4040
                     /label="Prefix"
                     /ApEinfo_revcolor="#b1ff67"
                     /ApEinfo_fwdcolor="#b1ff67"
     misc_feature    4041..4059
                     /label="LuxR binding site"
                     /ApEinfo_revcolor="#f58a5e"
                     /ApEinfo_fwdcolor="#f58a5e"
     misc_feature    4041..4096
                     /label="P(Lux)R 54% rel. str. bC- LuxR&AHL-regulated prom."
                     /ApEinfo_revcolor="#ffef86"
                     /ApEinfo_fwdcolor="#ffef86"
     misc_feature    4043..4045
                     /label="LuxR bind motive"
                     /ApEinfo_revcolor="#f58a5e"
                     /ApEinfo_fwdcolor="#f58a5e"
     misc_feature    4056..4058
                     /label="LuxR bind motive"
                     /ApEinfo_revcolor="#f58a5e"
                     /ApEinfo_fwdcolor="#f58a5e"
     misc_feature    4097..4111
                     /label="Suffix"
                     /ApEinfo_revcolor="#b1ff67"
                     /ApEinfo_fwdcolor="#b1ff67"
     misc_feature    4112..4141
                     /label="VL2017mar22_17"
                     /ApEinfo_revcolor="#f8d3a9"
                     /ApEinfo_fwdcolor="#f8d3a9"
     misc_feature    4142..4156
                     /label="Prefix"
                     /ApEinfo_revcolor="#b1ff67"
                     /ApEinfo_fwdcolor="#b1ff67"
     misc_feature    4157..4176
                     /label="Csy4 cut site - Tsai et al 2014"
                     /ApEinfo_revcolor="#c7b0e3"
                     /ApEinfo_fwdcolor="#c7b0e3"
     misc_feature    4177..4282
                     /label="sgRNA-1 (orthogonal set from Didovyk et al 2015)"
                     /ApEinfo_revcolor="#84b0dc"
                     /ApEinfo_fwdcolor="#84b0dc"
     misc_feature    4283..4302
                     /label="Csy4 cut site - Tsai et al 2014"
                     /ApEinfo_revcolor="#c7b0e3"
                     /ApEinfo_fwdcolor="#c7b0e3"
     misc_feature    4303..4317
                     /label="Suffix"
                     /ApEinfo_revcolor="#b1ff67"
                     /ApEinfo_fwdcolor="#b1ff67"
     misc_feature    4318..4323
                     /label="AatII"
                     /ApEinfo_revcolor="#ff9ccd"
                     /ApEinfo_fwdcolor="#ff9ccd"
     misc_feature    4324..4353
                     /label="VL2017mar22_11"
                     /ApEinfo_revcolor="#f8d3a9"
                     /ApEinfo_fwdcolor="#f8d3a9"
     misc_feature    4354..4368
                     /label="Prefix"
                     /ApEinfo_revcolor="#b1ff67"
                     /ApEinfo_fwdcolor="#b1ff67"
     misc_feature    4369..4388
                     /label="Csy4 cut site - Tsai et al 2014"
                     /ApEinfo_revcolor="#c7b0e3"
                     /ApEinfo_fwdcolor="#c7b0e3"
     misc_feature    4389..4422
                     /label="RBS"
                     /ApEinfo_revcolor="#84b0dc"
                     /ApEinfo_fwdcolor="#84b0dc"
     misc_feature    4423..4632
                     /label="RepA70"
                     /ApEinfo_revcolor="#75c6a9"
                     /ApEinfo_fwdcolor="#75c6a9"
     CDS             4423..5358
                     /label="Translation 5548-6483"
                     /ApEinfo_revcolor="#84b0dc"
                     /ApEinfo_fwdcolor="#84b0dc"
                     /translation="MNQSFISDILYADIESKAKELTVNSNNTVQPVALMRLGVFVPKPSKSKGESKEIDATKAFSQLEIAKAEGMVSKGEENNMALIKENMHMKLYMEGTVNNHHFKCTSEGEGKPYEGTQTMRIKAVEGGPLPFAFDILATSFMYGSKTFINHTQGIPDFFKQSFPEGFTWERVTTYEDGGVLTATQDTSLQDGCLIYNVKIRGVNFPSNGPVMQKKTLGWEASTETLYPADGGLEGRADMALKLVGGGHLICNLKTTYRSKKPAKNLKMPGVYYVDRRLERIKEADKETYVEQHEVAVARYCDLPSKLGHRV**"
     misc_feature    4633..5358
                     /label="mKate2 hybrid (Potvin-Trottier et al 2016)"
                     /ApEinfo_revcolor="#d59687"
                     /ApEinfo_fwdcolor="#d59687"
     misc_feature    5359..5373
                     /label="Suffix"
                     /ApEinfo_revcolor="#b1ff67"
                     /ApEinfo_fwdcolor="#b1ff67"
     misc_feature    5374..5381
                     /label="NotI"
                     /ApEinfo_revcolor="#ff9ccd"
                     /ApEinfo_fwdcolor="#ff9ccd"
     misc_feature    5382..5438
                     /label="ECK120033737 Terminator"
                     /ApEinfo_revcolor="#b4abac"
                     /ApEinfo_fwdcolor="#b4abac"
     misc_feature    5439..5483
                     /label="VL2017mar15_8"
                     /ApEinfo_revcolor="#f8d3a9"
                     /ApEinfo_fwdcolor="#f8d3a9"
     misc_feature    5484..5489
                     /label="KasI"
                     /ApEinfo_revcolor="#ff9ccd"
                     /ApEinfo_fwdcolor="#ff9ccd"
     misc_feature    5490..5501
                     /label="REspacer2017mar27_15"
                     /ApEinfo_revcolor="#f8d3a9"
                     /ApEinfo_fwdcolor="#f8d3a9"
     misc_feature    5502..5508
                     /label="BbvCI"
                     /ApEinfo_revcolor="#ff9ccd"
                     /ApEinfo_fwdcolor="#ff9ccd"
     misc_feature    5509..5516
                     /label="AscI"
                     /ApEinfo_revcolor="#ff9ccd"
                     /ApEinfo_fwdcolor="#ff9ccd"
     gene            complement(5857..12)
                     /label="KanR"
                     /ApEinfo_revcolor="#d6b295"
                     /ApEinfo_fwdcolor="#d6b295"
ORIGIN
        1 aatatggctc atactcttcc tttttcaata ttattgaagc atttatcagg gttattgtct
       61 catgagcgga tacatatttg aatgtattta gaaaaataaa caaataggca tgctagcgca
      121 gaaacgtcct agaagatgcc aggaggatac ttagcagaga gacaataagg ccggagcgaa
      181 gccgtttttc cataggctcc gcccccctga cgaacatcac gaaatctgac gctcaaatca
      241 gtggtggcga aacccgacag gactataaag ataccaggcg tttccccctg atggctccct
      301 cttgcgctct cctgttcccg tcctgcggcg tccgtgttgt ggtggaggct ttacccaaat
      361 caccacgtcc cgttccgtgt agacagttcg ctccaagctg ggctgtgtgc aagaaccccc
      421 cgttcagccc gactgctgcg ccttatccgg taactatcat cttgagtcca acccggaaag
      481 acacgacaaa acgccactgg cagcagccat tggtaactga gaattagtgg atttagatat
      541 cgagagtctt gaagtggtgg cctaacagag gctacactga aaggacagta tttggtatct
      601 gcgctccact aaagccagtt accaggttaa gcagttcccc aactgactta accttcgatc
      661 aaaccgcctc cccaggcggt tttttcgttt acagagcagg agattacgac gatcgtaaaa
      721 ggatctcaag aagatccttt acggattccc gacaccatca ctctagattt cagtgcaatt
      781 tatctcttca aatgtagcac ctgaagtcag ccccatacga tataagttgt aattctcatg
      841 ttagtcatgc cccgcgccca ccggaaggag ctgactgggt tgCTCCTAgG GTCTGATTCG
      901 TTACCAATTA TGACAACTTG ACGGCTACAT CATTCACTTT TTCTTCACAA CCGGCACGGA
      961 ACTCGCTCGG GCTGGCCCCG GTGCATTTTT TAAATACCCG CGAGAAATAG AGTTGATCGT
     1021 CAAAACCAAC ATTGCGACCG ACGGTGGCGA TAGGCATCCG GGTGGTGCTC AAAAGCAGCT
     1081 TCGCCTGGCT GATACGTTGG TCCTCGCGCC AGCTTAAGAC GCTAATCCCT AACTGCTGGC
     1141 GGAAAAGATG TGACAGACGC GACGGCGACA AGCAAACATG CTGTGCGACG CTGGCGATAT
     1201 CAAAATTGCT GTCTGCCAGG TGATCGCTGA TGTACTGACA AGCCTCGCGT ACCCGATTAT
     1261 CCATCGGTGG ATGGAGCGAC TCGTTAATCG CTTCCATGCG CCGCAGTAAC AATTGCTCAA
     1321 GCAGATTTAT CGCCAGCAGC TCCGAATAGC GCCCTTCCCC TTGCCCGGCG TTAATGATTT
     1381 GCCCAAACAG GTCGCTGAAA TGCGGCTGGT GCGCTTCATC CGGGCGAAAG AACCCCGTAT
     1441 TGGCAAATAT TGACGGCCAG TTAAGCCATT CATGCCAGTA GGCGCGCGGA CGAAAGTAAA
     1501 CCCACTGGTG ATACCATTCG CGAGCCTCCG GATGACGACC GTAGTGATGA ATCTCTCCTG
     1561 GCGGGAACAG CAAAATATCA CCCGGTCGGC AAACAAATTC TCGTCCCTGA TTTTTCACCA
     1621 CCCCCTGACC GCGAATGGTG AGATTGAGAA TATAACCTTT CATTCCCAGC GGTCGGTCGA
     1681 TAAAAAAATC GAGATAACCG TTGGCCTCAA TCGGCGTTAA ACCCGCCACC AGATGGGCAT
     1741 TAAACGAGTA TCCCGGCAGC AGGGGATCAT TTTGCGCTTC AGCCATACTT TTCATACTCC
     1801 CGCCATTCAG AGAAGAAACC AATTGTCCAT ATTGCATCAG ACATTGCCGT CACTGCGTCT
     1861 TTTACTGGCT CTTCTCGCTA ACCAAACCGG TAACCCCGCT TATTAAAAGC ATTCTGTAAC
     1921 AAAGCGGGAC CAAAGCCATG ACAAAAACGC GTAACAAAAG TGTCTATAAT CACGGCAGAA
     1981 AAGTCCACAT TGATTATTTG CACGGCGTCA CACTTTGCTA TGCCATAGCA TTTTTATCCA
     2041 TAAGATTAGC GGtTCCTACC TGACGCTTTT TATCGCAACT CTCTACTGTT TCTCCATACC
     2101 GAATTCATAG GATAGATTCT GGAAACTTTA CCGTCCGAGC TCCAGCCTGC GGTCCGGGTT
     2161 CACTGCCGTA TAGGCAGTTG TGTCCAGAAC GCTCCGTGTT TTAGAGCTAG AAATAGCAAG
     2221 TTAAAATAAG GCTAGTCCGT TATCAACTTG AAAAAGTGGC ACATGAGGAT CACCCATGTG
     2281 CTTTTTTTGT TCACTGCCGT ATAGGCAGTC GCTGGGACGC CCGCTCGAGC AATAAACAGT
     2341 TGATAGGGCT TCTCCGTTAC CATGGTTCAG CCAAAAAACT TAAGACCGCC GGTCTTGTCC
     2401 ACTACCTTGC AGTAATGCGG TGGACAGGAT CGGCGGTTTT CTTTTCTCTT CTCAATTCTT
     2461 CTGACCTGTA ACGAATAATA GATAGTAAAG TAGTCTCCGA TTGAGTTTTC TCTGCCGAGT
     2521 CCCACCCAGT TCTGTGATTT CAGTAAGTTG GTAATTGATA CACTGTTGCG AGAACTGCTG
     2581 CCTGGTAGTA GATAGGTTGT TATTGAGTAA GAAGGTAAAG TGAACGAAAT CCCTGAAACT
     2641 GAGACTGTAG AAAATAAGCT TCAGCCTGCG GTCCGGCCTA CGGAGCGTTC TGGACACAAC
     2701 GTCGTCTTGA AGTTGTTGAC AGCTAGCTCA GTCCTAGGGA TTGTGCTAGC GATCGCTGGG
     2761 ACGCCCGAGT GACGACTGCG AAGTAACCTC TATTTATCAG CCTGCGGTCC GGccaCACTA
     2821 GAGTCTAGCT TGAGATCGCT GGGACGCCCG GGATCCAAGA GATTTCTACA CGATTGAGCA
     2881 CTGTCTCAGC CTGCGGTCCG GGTTCACTGC CGTATAGGCA GTAATTTTGT TTAACTTTAA
     2941 GAAGGAGATA TACATATGCG TAAAGGCGAA GAACTGTTTA CCGGTGTGGT TCCGATTCTG
     3001 GTGGAACTGG ACGGCGATGT TAATGGTCAT AAATTCAGTG TTCGCGGCGA AGGTGAAGGC
     3061 GATGCGACGA ACGGCAAACT GACCCTGAAA TTTATCTGCA CCACGGGTAA ACTGCCGGTC
     3121 CCGTGGCCGA CGCTGGTGAC CACGCTGACC TATGGCGTTC AATGTTTTGC GCGTTACCCG
     3181 GATCACATGA AACAGCACGA CTTTTTCAAA TCGGCCATGC CGGAAGGCTA TGTGCAGGAA
     3241 CGTACGATTA GCTTTAAAGA CGATGGTACG TATAAAACCC GCGCGGAAGT GAAATTCGAA
     3301 GGCGATACCC TGGTTAACCG TATCGAACTG AAAGGTATCG ATTTCAAAGA AGACGGCAAT
     3361 ATTCTGGGTC ATAAACTGGA ATATAACTTC AATTCCCACA ACGTGTACAT CACCGCGGAT
     3421 AAACAGAAAA ACGGCATTAA AGCCAATTTC AAAATCCGCC ATAATGTGGA AGATGGTAGC
     3481 GTTCAGCTGG CCGACCACTA TCAGCAAAAC ACGCCGATTG GTGATGGCCC GGTCCTGCTG
     3541 CCGGACAATC ACTACCTGAG TACCCAGTCC GTGCTGTCAA AAGATCCGAA CGAAAAACGT
     3601 GACCACATGG TCCTGCTGGA ATTTGTGACG GCTGCGGGTA TCACCCACGG CATGGACGAA
     3661 CTGTATAAAA TGTCCCGCCG TAATACTGAC GCCATCACAA TCCACAGCAT CCTGGATTGG
     3721 ATTGAAGACT AATAATCGCT GGGACGCCCG CCTGCAGGCT CGGTACCAAA TTCCAGAAAA
     3781 GAGGCCTCCC GAAAGGGGGG CCTTTTTTCG TTTTGGTCCT AATAGATAAA GGATAGGTCT
     3841 GGTAGTGTTG TTCGTTCTCG CAGGTAAATC AATAATACTC AGCAGTTCCG TAGACTTTTC
     3901 AGTGGGACAG GGTAGCGATA ACAGATAGAT TGTAATAAGA CACAGTAGGT GCTCGTAGTT
     3961 GCGTGAAGAG AACCGCTCAG GAAATCCAGT CAGAAGTATT GGTAATCGTT GAAAACTCAG
     4021 TCGACCAGCC TGCGGTCCGG acctgtagga tcgtacaTgC TGACAttgtg agcggataac
     4081 aaTACTGTtt cttcaaTCGC TGGGACGCCC GGTAGTGCTT ATCAGACCCA ATACTGTTGA
     4141 ACAGCCTGCG GTCCGGGTTC ACTGCCGTAT AGGCAGTCTC AAGCTAGACT CTAGTGGTTT
     4201 cAGAGCTATG CTGGAAACAG CATAGCAAGT TgAAATAAGG CTAGTCCGTT ATCAACTTGA
     4261 AAAAGTGGCA CCGAGTCGGT GCGTTCACTG CCGTATAGGC AGTCGCTGGG ACGCCCGGAC
     4321 GTCCTATTAC ACTCGTCGTT GGAAACTGAA GATCAGCCTG CGGTCCGGGT TCACTGCCGT
     4381 ATAGGCAGTA ATTTTGTTTA ACTTTAAGAA GGAGATATAC ATATGAATCA GTCATTCATC
     4441 TCGGACATCT TATATGCCGA CATCGAATCG AAGGCTAAGG AACTTACAGT CAATTCCAAC
     4501 AATACTGTCC AGCCGGTCGC GCTTATGCGC TTAGGAGTTT TCGTTCCCAA ACCTTCCAAG
     4561 AGCAAAGGAG AAAGTAAGGA AATTGACGCC ACCAAAGCCT TCTCTCAACT GGAGATTGCT
     4621 AAAGCAGAGG GCatggttag taaaggagaa gaaaataaca tggcaCTGAT TAAGGAGAAC
     4681 ATGCACATGA AGCTGTACAT GGAGGGCACC GTGAACAACC ACCACTTCAA GTGCACATCC
     4741 GAGGGCGAAG GCAAGCCCTA CGAGGGCACC CAGACCATGA GAATCAAGgc cGTCGAGGGC
     4801 GGCCCTCTCC CCTTCGCCTT CGACATCCTG GCTACCAGCT TCATGTACGG CAGCAAAACC
     4861 TTCATCAACC ACACCCAGGG CATCCCCGAC TTCTTTAAGC AGTCCTTCCC TGAGGGCTTC
     4921 ACATGGGAGA GAGTCACCAC ATACGAAGAC GGGGGCGTGC TGACCGCTAC CCAGGACACC
     4981 AGCCTCCAGG ACGGCTGCCT CATCTACAAC GTCAAGATCA GAGGGGTGAA CTTCCCATCC
     5041 AACGGCCCTG TGATGCAGAA GAAAACACTC GGCTGGGAGG CCTCCACCGA GaccCTGTAC
     5101 CCCGCTGACG GCGGCCTGGA AGGCAGAgcC GACATGGCCC TGAAGCTCGT GGGCGGGGGC
     5161 CACCTGATCT GCAACTTGAA GACCACATAC AGATCCAAGA AACCCGCTAA GAACCTCAAG
     5221 ATGCCCGGCG TCTACTATGT GGACAGAAGA CTGGAAAGAA TCAAGGAGGC CGACAAAGAG
     5281 ACCTACGTCG AGCAGCACGA GGTGGCTGTG GCCAGATACT GCGACCTCCC TAGCAAACTG
     5341 GGGCACAgAg tctaATAATC GCTGGGACGC CCGGCGGCCG Cggaaacaca gAAAAAAGCC
     5401 CGCACCTGAC AGTGCGGGCT TTTTTTTTcg accaaaggTA GCGAACGACG AGTCACTGTT
     5461 GAGGATAAAT ACTTTCTCTA CTAGGCGCCT GTTACACAGG TCCTCAGCGG CGCGCCTTTG
     5521 TCGGTGAACG CTCTCCTGAG TAGGACAAAT CCGCCGGGAG CGGATTTGAA CGTTGTGAAG
     5581 CAACGGCCCG GAGGGTGGCG GGCAGGACGC CCGCCATAAA CTGCCAGGCA TCAAACTAAG
     5641 CAGAAGGCCA TCCTGACGGA TGGCCTTTTT GCGTTTCAGA TCTACCGGTa aaccagcaat
     5701 agacataagc ggctatttaa cgaccctgcc ctgaaccgac gacaagctga cgaccgggtc
     5761 tccgcaagtg gcacttttcg gggaaatgtg cgcggaaccc ctatttgttt atttttctaa
     5821 atacattcaa atatgtatcc gctcatgaat taattcttag aaaaactcat cgagcatcaa
     5881 atgaaactgc aatttattca tatcaggatt atcaatacca tatttttgaa aaagccgttt
     5941 ctgtaatgaa ggagaaaact caccgaggca gttccatagg atggcaagat cctggtatcg
     6001 gtctgcgatt ccgactcgtc caacatcaat acaacctatt aatttcccct cgtcaaaaat
     6061 aaggttatca agtgagaaat caccatgagt gacgactgaa tccggtgaga atggcaaaag
     6121 tttatgcatt tctttccaga cttgttcaac aggccagcca ttacgctcgt catcaaaatc
     6181 actcgcatca accaaaccgt tattcattcg tgattgcgcc tgagcgagac gaaatacgcg
     6241 gtcgctgtta aaaggacaat tacaaacagg aatcgaatgc aaccggcgca ggaacactgc
     6301 cagcgcatca acaatatttt cacctgaatc aggatattct tctaatacct ggaatgctgt
     6361 tttcccgggg atcgcagtgg tgagtaacca tgcatcatca ggagtacgga taaaatgctt
     6421 gatggtcgga agaggcataa attccgtcag ccagtttagt ctgaccatct catctgtaac
     6481 atcattggca acgctacctt tgccatgttt cagaaacaac tctggcgcat cgggcttccc
     6541 atacaatcga tagattgtcg cacctgattg cccgacatta tcgcgagccc atttataccc
     6601 atataaatca gcatccatgt tggaatttaa tcgcggccta gagcaagacg tttcccgttg
//
