# Supplementary material for: Synthetic gene circuits combining CRISPR interference and CRISPR activation in E. coli: importance of equal guide RNA binding affinities to avoid context-dependent effects
Source: bioRxiv preprint, doi:10.1101/2023.06.13.544730, version 1 (2023-06-13)
Supplement: Plasmid sequences [file 544730_file02.zip › pET_MCP-Sox_v2.gb]

LOCUS       pET_MCP-Sox_v2          4141 bp ds-DNA     circular     12-JUN-2023
DEFINITION  .
COMMENT     Imported using the Genbank importer. File name:
            pet_mcp-sox-v2-119.gb Imported using the Genbank importer. File
            name: 3 pET-MCS.gbk
FEATURES             Location/Qualifiers
     oriT            complement(735..1354)
                     /label="pBR322 ori"
                     /ApEinfo_revcolor="#c6c9d1"
                     /ApEinfo_fwdcolor="#c6c9d1"
     gene            complement(1512..2369)
                     /label="AmpR"
                     /ApEinfo_revcolor="#75c6a9"
                     /ApEinfo_fwdcolor="#75c6a9"
     misc_feature    2599..2633
                     /label="P(BBa_J23119) - strongest"
                     /ApEinfo_revcolor="#ffef86"
                     /ApEinfo_fwdcolor="#ffef86"
     RBS             2634..2660
                     /label="RBS (Niederholtmeyer et al 2015)"
                     /ApEinfo_revcolor="#9eafd2"
                     /ApEinfo_fwdcolor="#9eafd2"
     misc_feature    2661..3356
                     /label="MCP-(5aa)-SoxR93A-S101A"
                     /ApEinfo_revcolor="#85dae9"
                     /ApEinfo_fwdcolor="#85dae9"
     CDS             2661..3356
                     /label="Translation 2661-3356"
                     /ApEinfo_revcolor="#84b0dc"
                     /ApEinfo_fwdcolor="#84b0dc"
                     /translation="MGPASNFTQFVLVDNGGTGDVTVAPSNFANGIAEWISSNSRSQAYKVTCSVRQSSAQNRKYTIKVEVPKGAWRSYLNMELTIPIFATNSDCELIVKAMQGLLKDGNPIPSAIAANSGIYGGGGSMSHQKIIQDLIAWIDEHIDQPLNIDVVAKKSGYSKWYLQRMFRTVTHQTLGDYIRQRRLLLAAVELRTTERPIFDIAMDLGYVSQQTFSRVFARQFDRTPSDYRHRL*"
ORIGIN
        1 gtttaccctc acaacgttcc agtaaccggg catgttcatc atcagtaacc cgtatcgtga
       61 gcatcctctc tcgtttcatc ggtatcatta cccccatgaa cagaaatccc ccttacacgg
      121 aggcatcagt gaccaaacag gaaaaaaccg cccttaacat ggcccgcttt atcagaagcc
      181 agacattaac gcttctggag aaactcaacg agctggacgc ggatgaacag gcagacatct
      241 gtgaatcgct tcacgaccac gctgatgagc tttaccgcag ctgcctcgcg cgtttcggtg
      301 atgacggtga aaacctctga cacatgcagc tcccggagac ggtcacagct tgtctgtaag
      361 cggatgccgg gagcagacaa gcccgtcagg gcgcgtcagc gggtgttggc gggtgtcggg
      421 gcgcagccat gacccagtca cgtagcgata gcggagtgta tactggctta actatgcggc
      481 atcagagcag attgtactga gagtgcacca tatatgcggt gtgaaatacc gcacagatgc
      541 gtaaggagaa aataccgcat caggcgctct tccgcttcct cgctcactga ctcgctgcgc
      601 tcggtcgttc ggctgcggcg agcggtatca gctcactcaa aggcggtaat acggttatcc
      661 acagaatcag gggataacgc aggaaagaac atgtgagcaa aaggccagca aaaggccagg
      721 aaccgtaaaa aggccgcgtt gctggcgttt ttccataggc tccgcccccc tgacgagcat
      781 cacaaaaatc gacgctcaag tcagaggtgg cgaaacccga caggactata aagataccag
      841 gcgtttcccc ctggaagctc cctcgtgcgc tctcctgttc cgaccctgcc gcttaccgga
      901 tacctgtccg cctttctccc ttcgggaagc gtggcgcttt ctcatagctc acgctgtagg
      961 tatctcagtt cggtgtaggt cgttcgctcc aagctgggct gtgtgcacga accccccgtt
     1021 cagcccgacc gctgcgcctt atccggtaac tatcgtcttg agtccaaccc ggtaagacac
     1081 gacttatcgc cactggcagc agccactggt aacaggatta gcagagcgag gtatgtaggc
     1141 ggtgctacag agttcttgaa gtggtggcct aactacggct acactagaag gacagtattt
     1201 ggtatctgcg ctctgctgaa gccagttacc ttcggaaaaa gagttggtag ctcttgatcc
     1261 ggcaaacaaa ccaccgctgg tagcggtggt ttttttgttt gcaagcagca gattacgcgc
     1321 agaaaaaaag gatctcaaga agatcctttg atcttttcta cggggtctga cgctcagtgg
     1381 aacgaaaact cacgttaagg gattttggtc atgagattat caaaaaggat cttcacctag
     1441 atccttttaa attaaaaatg aagttttaaa tcaatctaaa gtatatatga gtaaacttgg
     1501 tctgacagtt accaatgctt aatcagtgag gcacctatct cagcgatctg tctatttcgt
     1561 tcatccatag ttgcctgact ccccgtcgtg tagataacta cgatacggga gggcttacca
     1621 tctggcccca gtgctgcaat gataccgcga gacccacgct caccggctcc agatttatca
     1681 gcaataaacc agccagccgg aagggccgag cgcagaagtg gtcctgcaac tttatccgcc
     1741 tccatccagt ctattaattg ttgccgggaa gctagagtaa gtagttcgcc agttaatagt
     1801 ttgcgcaacg ttgttgccat tgctgcaggc atcgtggtgt cacgctcgtc gtttggtatg
     1861 gcttcattca gctccggttc ccaacgatca aggcgagtta catgatcccc catgttgtgc
     1921 aaaaaagcgg ttagctcctt cggtcctccg atcgttgtca gaagtaagtt ggccgcagtg
     1981 ttatcactca tggttatggc agcactgcat aattctctta ctgtcatgcc atccgtaaga
     2041 tgcttttctg tgactggtga gtactcaacc aagtcattct gagaatagtg tatgcggcga
     2101 ccgagttgct cttgcccggc gtcaacacgg gataataccg cgccacatag cagaacttta
     2161 aaagtgctca tcattggaaa acgttcttcg gggcgaaaac tctcaaggat cttaccgctg
     2221 ttgagatcca gttcgatgta acccactcgt gcacccaact gatcttcagc atcttttact
     2281 ttcaccagcg tttctgggtg agcaaaaaca ggaaggcaaa atgccgcaaa aaagggaata
     2341 agggcgacac ggaaatgttg aatactcata ctcttccttt ttcaatatta ttgaagcatt
     2401 tatcagggtt attgtctcat gagcggatac atatttgaat gtatttagaa aaataaacaa
     2461 ataggggttc cgcgcacatt tccccgaaaa gtgccacctg acgtcCTCGA GtTGTaAAAC
     2521 GACGGCCAgt caattggaat tcATTTCACC CAAGgagctc GTTGAGTTAC CTGCAGCGAT
     2581 TGTactagtT gcggccgcTT GACAGCTAGC TCAGTCCTAG GTATAATGCT AGCggtacca
     2641 ttaaagagga gaaagaattc ATGGGACCAG CGTCGAACTT TACCCAATTC GTTCTTGTCG
     2701 ATAATGGTGG TACAGGCGAT GTCACGGTGG CCCCGTCGAA TTTCGCGAAC GGAATCGCAG
     2761 AGTGGATTTC ATCGAACAGT CGTTCTCAGG CTTATAAAGT AACCTGCAGT GTGCGCCAAT
     2821 CATCCGCGCA GAACCGCAAA TACACAATTA AAGTAGAAGT TCCCAAGGGA GCTTGGCGTT
     2881 CATATCTTAA CATGGAACTT ACGATCCCGA TCTTTGCCAC AAACTCCGAC TGTGAACTGA
     2941 TCGTAAAAGC TATGCAGGGA TTGCTGAAAG ACGGAAATCC TATTCCTAGC GCGATTGCTG
     3001 CGAATAGCGG AATTTATGGT GGTGGTGGGT CGATGAGTCA CCAAAAAATT ATTCAGGATT
     3061 TGATTGCCTG GATTGACGAA CATATCGACC AACCATTAAA CATTGATGTA GTTGCCAAAA
     3121 AGTCGGGTTA TAGCAAATGG TACTTACAAC GCATGTTCCG CACCGTCACG CACCAGACTC
     3181 TGGGTGACTA CATCCGTCAG CGCCGTTTGT TATTGGCTGC AGTCGAACTT CGCACCACGG
     3241 AGCGCCCAAT CTTTGACATC GCGATGGATC TTGGCTATGT CTCGCAGCAG ACTTTTAGTC
     3301 GTGTATTTGC ACGCCAATTT GATCGTACAC CAAGCGACTA TCGTCATCGT CTGtaaCCTG
     3361 CAGGACCTCA GCAATCGCTT GGACCAGCTT TCTTAAGGGT ACCTATTACA GCTGGATCCG
     3421 GCGCCGCTCA TTCGCTAATC GCCACGacgc gtAgtcgacC CGCCAATTCC CATGGGGCGC
     3481 GCCTGCTGCC ACCGCTGAGC AATAACTAGC ATAACCCCTT GGGGCCTCTA AACGGGTCTT
     3541 GAGGGGTTTT TTGCCAGGCA TCAAATAAAA CGAAAGGCTC AGTCGGAAGA CTGGGCCTTT
     3601 CGTTTTATCT GTTGTTTGTC GGTGAACGCT CTCCTGAGTA GGACAAATCC GCCGGGAGCG
     3661 GATTTGAACG TTGTGAAGCA ACGGCCCGGA GGGTGGCGGG CAGGACGCCC GCCATAAACT
     3721 GCCAGGCATC AAACTAAGCA GAAGGCCATC CTGACGGATG GCCTTTTTGC GTTTCagatc
     3781 tcgggcagcg ttgggtcctg gccacgggtg cgcatgatcg tgctcctgtc gttgaggacc
     3841 cggctaggct ggcggggttg ccttactggt tagcagaatg aatcaccgat acgcgagcga
     3901 acgtgaagcg actgctgctg caaaacgtct gcgacctgag caacaacatg aatggtcttc
     3961 ggtttccgtg tttcgtaaag tctggaaacg cggaagtcag cgccctgcac cattatgttc
     4021 cggatctgca tcgcaggatg ctgctggcta ccctgtggaa cacctacatc tgtattaacg
     4081 aagcgctggc attgaccctg agtgattttt ctctggtccc gccgcatcca taccgccagt
     4141 t
//
