# Supplementary material for: Synthetic gene circuits combining CRISPR interference and CRISPR activation in E. coli: importance of equal guide RNA binding affinities to avoid context-dependent effects
Source: bioRxiv preprint, doi:10.1101/2023.06.13.544730, version 1 (2023-06-13)
Supplement: Plasmid sequences [file 544730_file02.zip › 6-6_pColA_CrisprAv3.1.gb]

LOCUS       6-6_pColA_CrisprAv3.1   5232 bp ds-DNA     circular     12-JUN-2023
DEFINITION  .
COMMENT     Imported using the Genbank importer. File name:
            0-0-pcola_crisprav3-1-short.gb
FEATURES             Location/Qualifiers
     gene            complement(582..1460)
                     /label="araC"
                     /ApEinfo_revcolor="#d59687"
                     /ApEinfo_fwdcolor="#d59687"
     CDS             complement(582..1460)
                     /label="Translation 1460-582"
                     /ApEinfo_revcolor="#84b0dc"
                     /ApEinfo_fwdcolor="#84b0dc"
                     /translation="MAEAQNDPLLPGYSFNAHLVAGLTPIEANGYLDFFIDRPLGMKGYILNLTIRGQGVVKNQGREFVCRPGDILLFPPGEIHHYGRHPEAREWYHQWVYFRPRAYWHEWLNWPSIFANTGFFRPDEAHQPHFSDLFGQIINAGQGEGRYSELLAINLLEQLLLRRMEAINESLHPPMDNRVREACQYISDHLADSNFDIASVAQHVCLSPSRLSHLFRQQLGISVLSWREDQRISQAKLLLSTTRMPIATVGRNVGFDDQLYFSRVFKKCTGASPSEFRAGCEEKVNDVAVKLS*"
     promoter        1722..1743
                     /label="pBAD promoter"
                     /ApEinfo_revcolor="#b1ff67"
                     /ApEinfo_fwdcolor="#b1ff67"
     misc_feature    1756..1761
                     /label="EcoRI"
                     /ApEinfo_revcolor="#ff9ccd"
                     /ApEinfo_fwdcolor="#ff9ccd"
     misc_feature    1762..1791
                     /label="VL2017mar22_14"
                     /ApEinfo_revcolor="#f8d3a9"
                     /ApEinfo_fwdcolor="#f8d3a9"
     misc_feature    1792..1797
                     /label="SacI"
                     /ApEinfo_revcolor="#ff9ccd"
                     /ApEinfo_fwdcolor="#ff9ccd"
     misc_feature    1798..1812
                     /label="Prefix"
                     /ApEinfo_revcolor="#b1ff67"
                     /ApEinfo_fwdcolor="#b1ff67"
     misc_feature    1813..1832
                     /label="Csy4 cut site - Tsai et al 2014"
                     /ApEinfo_revcolor="#c7b0e3"
                     /ApEinfo_fwdcolor="#c7b0e3"
     misc_feature    1833..1852
                     /label="orthogonal gRNA-6 (Didovyk et al 2015)"
                     /ApEinfo_revcolor="#b7e6d7"
                     /ApEinfo_fwdcolor="#b7e6d7"
     misc_feature    1833..1943
                     /label="scRNA b2"
                     /ApEinfo_revcolor="#75c6a9"
                     /ApEinfo_fwdcolor="#75c6a9"
     misc_feature    1944..1963
                     /label="Csy4 cut site - Tsai et al 2014"
                     /ApEinfo_revcolor="#c7b0e3"
                     /ApEinfo_fwdcolor="#c7b0e3"
     misc_feature    1964..1978
                     /label="Suffix"
                     /ApEinfo_revcolor="#b1ff67"
                     /ApEinfo_fwdcolor="#b1ff67"
     misc_feature    1979..1984
                     /label="XhoI"
                     /ApEinfo_revcolor="#ff9ccd"
                     /ApEinfo_fwdcolor="#ff9ccd"
     misc_feature    1985..2014
                     /label="VL2017mar22_0"
                     /ApEinfo_revcolor="#f8d3a9"
                     /ApEinfo_fwdcolor="#f8d3a9"
     misc_feature    2015..2020
                     /label="NcoI"
                     /ApEinfo_revcolor="#ff9ccd"
                     /ApEinfo_fwdcolor="#ff9ccd"
     misc_feature    2021..2110
                     /label="ECK120029600 Terminator"
                     /ApEinfo_revcolor="#b4abac"
                     /ApEinfo_fwdcolor="#b4abac"
     misc_feature    2111..2310
                     /label="2017mar28_200bpSpacer1"
                     /ApEinfo_revcolor="#f8d3a9"
                     /ApEinfo_fwdcolor="#f8d3a9"
     misc_feature    2311..2316
                     /label="HindIII"
                     /ApEinfo_revcolor="#ff9ccd"
                     /ApEinfo_fwdcolor="#ff9ccd"
     misc_feature    2317..2331
                     /label="Prefix"
                     /ApEinfo_revcolor="#b1ff67"
                     /ApEinfo_fwdcolor="#b1ff67"
     misc_feature    complement(2332..2354)
                     /label="bssgRNA-6 _ ANTISENSE is identical (orthogonal set from Didovyk et al 2015)"
                     /ApEinfo_revcolor="#84b0dc"
                     /ApEinfo_fwdcolor="#84b0dc"
     misc_feature    2332..2417
                     /label="activation part"
                     /ApEinfo_revcolor="#75c6a9"
                     /ApEinfo_fwdcolor="#75c6a9"
     misc_feature    2381..2415
                     /label="J23117"
                     /ApEinfo_revcolor="#85dae9"
                     /ApEinfo_fwdcolor="#85dae9"
     misc_feature    2418..2432
                     /label="Suffix"
                     /ApEinfo_revcolor="#b1ff67"
                     /ApEinfo_fwdcolor="#b1ff67"
     misc_feature    2433..2438
                     /label="BamHI"
                     /ApEinfo_revcolor="#ff9ccd"
                     /ApEinfo_fwdcolor="#ff9ccd"
     misc_feature    2439..2468
                     /label="VL2017mar22_10"
                     /ApEinfo_revcolor="#f8d3a9"
                     /ApEinfo_fwdcolor="#f8d3a9"
     misc_feature    2469..2483
                     /label="Prefix"
                     /ApEinfo_revcolor="#b1ff67"
                     /ApEinfo_fwdcolor="#b1ff67"
     misc_feature    2484..2503
                     /label="Csy4 cut site - Tsai et al 2014"
                     /ApEinfo_revcolor="#c7b0e3"
                     /ApEinfo_fwdcolor="#c7b0e3"
     misc_feature    2504..2537
                     /label="RBS"
                     /ApEinfo_revcolor="#84b0dc"
                     /ApEinfo_fwdcolor="#84b0dc"
     gene            2538..3251
                     /label="sfGFP"
                     /ApEinfo_revcolor="#b1ff67"
                     /ApEinfo_fwdcolor="#b1ff67"
     CDS             2538..3317
                     /label="Translation 3663-4442"
                     /ApEinfo_revcolor="#84b0dc"
                     /ApEinfo_fwdcolor="#84b0dc"
                     /translation="MRKGEELFTGVVPILVELDGDVNGHKFSVRGEGEGDATNGKLTLKFICTTGKLPVPWPTLVTTLTYGVQCFARYPDHMKQHDFFKSAMPEGYVQERTISFKDDGTYKTRAEVKFEGDTLVNRIELKGIDFKEDGNILGHKLEYNFNSHNVYITADKQKNGIKANFKIRHNVEDGSVQLADHYQQNTPIGDGPVLLPDNHYLSTQSVLSKDPNEKRDHMVLLEFVTAAGITHGMDELYKMSRRNTDAITIHSILDWIED**"
     misc_feature    3252..3317
                     /label="MarAn20"
                     /ApEinfo_revcolor="#75c6a9"
                     /ApEinfo_fwdcolor="#75c6a9"
     misc_feature    3318..3332
                     /label="Suffix"
                     /ApEinfo_revcolor="#b1ff67"
                     /ApEinfo_fwdcolor="#b1ff67"
     misc_feature    3333..3340
                     /label="SbfI"
                     /ApEinfo_revcolor="#ff9ccd"
                     /ApEinfo_fwdcolor="#ff9ccd"
     misc_feature    3341..3401
                     /label="L3S2P21 Terminator"
                     /ApEinfo_revcolor="#b4abac"
                     /ApEinfo_fwdcolor="#b4abac"
     misc_feature    3402..3601
                     /label="2018mar28_200bpSpacer2.5"
                     /ApEinfo_revcolor="#f8d3a9"
                     /ApEinfo_fwdcolor="#f8d3a9"
     misc_feature    3602..3607
                     /label="SalI"
                     /ApEinfo_revcolor="#ff9ccd"
                     /ApEinfo_fwdcolor="#ff9ccd"
     misc_feature    3608..3619
                     /label="REspacer2017mar27_5"
                     /ApEinfo_revcolor="#f8d3a9"
                     /ApEinfo_fwdcolor="#f8d3a9"
     misc_feature    3620..3627
                     /label="NotI"
                     /ApEinfo_revcolor="#ff9ccd"
                     /ApEinfo_fwdcolor="#ff9ccd"
     misc_feature    3628..3684
                     /label="ECK120033737 Terminator"
                     /ApEinfo_revcolor="#b4abac"
                     /ApEinfo_fwdcolor="#b4abac"
     misc_feature    3685..3729
                     /label="VL2017mar15_8"
                     /ApEinfo_revcolor="#f8d3a9"
                     /ApEinfo_fwdcolor="#f8d3a9"
     misc_feature    3730..3735
                     /label="KasI"
                     /ApEinfo_revcolor="#ff9ccd"
                     /ApEinfo_fwdcolor="#ff9ccd"
     misc_feature    3736..3747
                     /label="REspacer2017mar27_15"
                     /ApEinfo_revcolor="#f8d3a9"
                     /ApEinfo_fwdcolor="#f8d3a9"
     misc_feature    3748..3754
                     /label="BbvCI"
                     /ApEinfo_revcolor="#ff9ccd"
                     /ApEinfo_fwdcolor="#ff9ccd"
     misc_feature    3755..3762
                     /label="AscI"
                     /ApEinfo_revcolor="#ff9ccd"
                     /ApEinfo_fwdcolor="#ff9ccd"
     gene            complement(4103..4918)
                     /label="KanR"
                     /ApEinfo_revcolor="#d6b295"
                     /ApEinfo_fwdcolor="#d6b295"
     oriT            5028..431
                     /label="ColA ori"
                     /ApEinfo_revcolor="#9eafd2"
                     /ApEinfo_fwdcolor="#9eafd2"
ORIGIN
        1 ggcgtccgtg ttgtggtgga ggctttaccc aaatcaccac gtcccgttcc gtgtagacag
       61 ttcgctccaa gctgggctgt gtgcaagaac cccccgttca gcccgactgc tgcgccttat
      121 ccggtaacta tcatcttgag tccaacccgg aaagacacga caaaacgcca ctggcagcag
      181 ccattggtaa ctgagaatta gtggatttag atatcgagag tcttgaagtg gtggcctaac
      241 agaggctaca ctgaaaggac agtatttggt atctgcgctc cactaaagcc agttaccagg
      301 ttaagcagtt ccccaactga cttaaccttc gatcaaaccg cctccccagg cggttttttc
      361 gtttacagag caggagatta cgacgatcgt aaaaggatct caagaagatc ctttacggat
      421 tcccgacacc atcactctag atttcagtgc aatttatctc ttcaaatgta gcacctgaag
      481 tcagccccat acgatataag ttgtaattct catgttagtc atgccccgcg cccaccggaa
      541 ggagctgact gggttgCTCC TAgGGTCTGA TTCGTTACCA ATTATGACAA CTTGACGGCT
      601 ACATCATTCA CTTTTTCTTC ACAACCGGCA CGGAACTCGC TCGGGCTGGC CCCGGTGCAT
      661 TTTTTAAATA CCCGCGAGAA ATAGAGTTGA TCGTCAAAAC CAACATTGCG ACCGACGGTG
      721 GCGATAGGCA TCCGGGTGGT GCTCAAAAGC AGCTTCGCCT GGCTGATACG TTGGTCCTCG
      781 CGCCAGCTTA AGACGCTAAT CCCTAACTGC TGGCGGAAAA GATGTGACAG ACGCGACGGC
      841 GACAAGCAAA CATGCTGTGC GACGCTGGCG ATATCAAAAT TGCTGTCTGC CAGGTGATCG
      901 CTGATGTACT GACAAGCCTC GCGTACCCGA TTATCCATCG GTGGATGGAG CGACTCGTTA
      961 ATCGCTTCCA TGCGCCGCAG TAACAATTGC TCAAGCAGAT TTATCGCCAG CAGCTCCGAA
     1021 TAGCGCCCTT CCCCTTGCCC GGCGTTAATG ATTTGCCCAA ACAGGTCGCT GAAATGCGGC
     1081 TGGTGCGCTT CATCCGGGCG AAAGAACCCC GTATTGGCAA ATATTGACGG CCAGTTAAGC
     1141 CATTCATGCC AGTAGGCGCG CGGACGAAAG TAAACCCACT GGTGATACCA TTCGCGAGCC
     1201 TCCGGATGAC GACCGTAGTG ATGAATCTCT CCTGGCGGGA ACAGCAAAAT ATCACCCGGT
     1261 CGGCAAACAA ATTCTCGTCC CTGATTTTTC ACCACCCCCT GACCGCGAAT GGTGAGATTG
     1321 AGAATATAAC CTTTCATTCC CAGCGGTCGG TCGATAAAAA AATCGAGATA ACCGTTGGCC
     1381 TCAATCGGCG TTAAACCCGC CACCAGATGG GCATTAAACG AGTATCCCGG CAGCAGGGGA
     1441 TCATTTTGCG CTTCAGCCAT ACTTTTCATA CTCCCGCCAT TCAGAGAAGA AACCAATTGT
     1501 CCATATTGCA TCAGACATTG CCGTCACTGC GTCTTTTACT GGCTCTTCTC GCTAACCAAA
     1561 CCGGTAACCC CGCTTATTAA AAGCATTCTG TAACAAAGCG GGACCAAAGC CATGACAAAA
     1621 ACGCGTAACA AAAGTGTCTA TAATCACGGC AGAAAAGTCC ACATTGATTA TTTGCACGGC
     1681 GTCACACTTT GCTATGCCAT AGCATTTTTA TCCATAAGAT TTTTTTATCG CAACTCTCTA
     1741 CTGTTTCTCC ATACCGAATT CATAGGATAG ATTCTGGAAA CTTTACCGTC CGAGCTCCAG
     1801 CCTGCGGTCC GGGTTCACTG CCGTATAGGC AGTTTAGTAG TCTACTTAGA TGGTTTTAGA
     1861 GCTAGAAATA GCAAGTTAAA ATAAGGCTAG TCCGTTATCA ACTTGAAAAA GTGGCACATG
     1921 AGGATCACCC ATGTGCTTTT TTTGTTCACT GCCGTATAGG CAGTCGCTGG GACGCCCGCT
     1981 CGAGCAATAA ACAGTTGATA GGGCTTCTCC GTTACCATGG TTCAGCCAAA AAACTTAAGA
     2041 CCGCCGGTCT TGTCCACTAC CTTGCAGTAA TGCGGTGGAC AGGATCGGCG GTTTTCTTTT
     2101 CTCTTCTCAA TTCTTCTGAC CTGTAACGAA TAATAGATAG TAAAGTAGTC TCCGATTGAG
     2161 TTTTCTCTGC CGAGTCCCAC CCAGTTCTGT GATTTCAGTA AGTTGGTAAT TGATACACTG
     2221 TTGCGAGAAC TGCTGCCTGG TAGTAGATAG GTTGTTATTG AGTAAGAAGG TAAAGTGAAC
     2281 GAAATCCCTG AAACTGAGAC TGTAGAAAAT AAGCTTCAGC CTGCGGTCCG GccaCATCTA
     2341 AGTAGACTAC TAAACGTCGT CTTGAAGTTG CGATTATAGA TTGACAGCTA GCTCAGTCCT
     2401 AGGGATTGTG CTAGCGATCG CTGGGACGCC CGGGATCCAA GAGATTTCTA CACGATTGAG
     2461 CACTGTCTCA GCCTGCGGTC CGGGTTCACT GCCGTATAGG CAGTAATTTT GTTTAACTTT
     2521 AAGAAGGAGA TATACATATG CGTAAAGGCG AAGAACTGTT TACCGGTGTG GTTCCGATTC
     2581 TGGTGGAACT GGACGGCGAT GTTAATGGTC ATAAATTCAG TGTTCGCGGC GAAGGTGAAG
     2641 GCGATGCGAC GAACGGCAAA CTGACCCTGA AATTTATCTG CACCACGGGT AAACTGCCGG
     2701 TCCCGTGGCC GACGCTGGTG ACCACGCTGA CCTATGGCGT TCAATGTTTT GCGCGTTACC
     2761 CGGATCACAT GAAACAGCAC GACTTTTTCA AATCGGCCAT GCCGGAAGGC TATGTGCAGG
     2821 AACGTACGAT TAGCTTTAAA GACGATGGTA CGTATAAAAC CCGCGCGGAA GTGAAATTCG
     2881 AAGGCGATAC CCTGGTTAAC CGTATCGAAC TGAAAGGTAT CGATTTCAAA GAAGACGGCA
     2941 ATATTCTGGG TCATAAACTG GAATATAACT TCAATTCCCA CAACGTGTAC ATCACCGCGG
     3001 ATAAACAGAA AAACGGCATT AAAGCCAATT TCAAAATCCG CCATAATGTG GAAGATGGTA
     3061 GCGTTCAGCT GGCCGACCAC TATCAGCAAA ACACGCCGAT TGGTGATGGC CCGGTCCTGC
     3121 TGCCGGACAA TCACTACCTG AGTACCCAGT CCGTGCTGTC AAAAGATCCG AACGAAAAAC
     3181 GTGACCACAT GGTCCTGCTG GAATTTGTGA CGGCTGCGGG TATCACCCAC GGCATGGACG
     3241 AACTGTATAA AATGTCCCGC CGTAATACTG ACGCCATCAC AATCCACAGC ATCCTGGATT
     3301 GGATTGAAGA CTAATAATCG CTGGGACGCC CGCCTGCAGG CTCGGTACCA AATTCCAGAA
     3361 AAGAGGCCTC CCGAAAGGGG GGCCTTTTTT CGTTTTGGTC CTAATAGATA AAGGATAGGT
     3421 CTGGTAGTGT TGTTCGTTCT CGCAGGTAAA TCAATAATAC TCAGCAGTTC CGTAGACTTT
     3481 TCAGTGGGAC AGGGTAGCGA TAACAGATAG ATTGTAATAA GACACAGTAG GTGCTCGTAG
     3541 TTGCGTGAAG AGAACCGCTC AGGAAATCCA GTCAGAAGTA TTGGTAATCG TTGAAAACTC
     3601 AGTCGACGCA CTTACTGAAG CGGCCGCgga aacacagAAA AAAGCCCGCA CCTGACAGTG
     3661 CGGGCTTTTT TTTTcgacca aaggTAGCGA ACGACGAGTC ACTGTTGAGG ATAAATACTT
     3721 TCTCTACTAG GCGCCTGTTA CACAGGTCCT CAGCGGCGCG CCTTTGTCGG TGAACGCTCT
     3781 CCTGAGTAGG ACAAATCCGC CGGGAGCGGA TTTGAACGTT GTGAAGCAAC GGCCCGGAGG
     3841 GTGGCGGGCA GGACGCCCGC CATAAACTGC CAGGCATCAA ACTAAGCAGA AGGCCATCCT
     3901 GACGGATGGC CTTTTTGCGT TTCAGATCTA CCGGTaaacc agcaatagac ataagcggct
     3961 atttaacgac cctgccctga accgacgaca agctgacgac cgggtctccg caagtggcac
     4021 ttttcgggga aatgtgcgcg gaacccctat ttgtttattt ttctaaatac attcaaatat
     4081 gtatccgctc atgaattaat tcttagaaaa actcatcgag catcaaatga aactgcaatt
     4141 tattcatatc aggattatca ataccatatt tttgaaaaag ccgtttctgt aatgaaggag
     4201 aaaactcacc gaggcagttc cataggatgg caagatcctg gtatcggtct gcgattccga
     4261 ctcgtccaac atcaatacaa cctattaatt tcccctcgtc aaaaataagg ttatcaagtg
     4321 agaaatcacc atgagtgacg actgaatccg gtgagaatgg caaaagttta tgcatttctt
     4381 tccagacttg ttcaacaggc cagccattac gctcgtcatc aaaatcactc gcatcaacca
     4441 aaccgttatt cattcgtgat tgcgcctgag cgagacgaaa tacgcggtcg ctgttaaaag
     4501 gacaattaca aacaggaatc gaatgcaacc ggcgcaggaa cactgccagc gcatcaacaa
     4561 tattttcacc tgaatcagga tattcttcta atacctggaa tgctgttttc ccggggatcg
     4621 cagtggtgag taaccatgca tcatcaggag tacggataaa atgcttgatg gtcggaagag
     4681 gcataaattc cgtcagccag tttagtctga ccatctcatc tgtaacatca ttggcaacgc
     4741 tacctttgcc atgtttcaga aacaactctg gcgcatcggg cttcccatac aatcgataga
     4801 ttgtcgcacc tgattgcccg acattatcgc gagcccattt atacccatat aaatcagcat
     4861 ccatgttgga atttaatcgc ggcctagagc aagacgtttc ccgttgaata tggctcatac
     4921 tcttcctttt tcaatattat tgaagcattt atcagggtta ttgtctcatg agcggataca
     4981 tatttgaatg tatttagaaa aataaacaaa taggcatgct agcgcagaaa cgtcctagaa
     5041 gatgccagga ggatacttag cagagagaca ataaggccgg agcgaagccg tttttccata
     5101 ggctccgccc ccctgacgaa catcacgaaa tctgacgctc aaatcagtgg tggcgaaacc
     5161 cgacaggact ataaagatac caggcgtttc cccctgatgg ctccctcttg cgctctcctg
     5221 ttcccgtcct gc
//
