# Supplementary material for: Synthetic gene circuits combining CRISPR interference and CRISPR activation in E. coli: importance of equal guide RNA binding affinities to avoid context-dependent effects
Source: bioRxiv preprint, doi:10.1101/2023.06.13.544730, version 1 (2023-06-13)
Supplement: Plasmid sequences [file 544730_file02.zip › 0-0_pColA_CrisprAv3.1.gb]

LOCUS       0-0_pColA_CrisprAv3.1   5232 bp ds-DNA     circular     12-JUN-2023
DEFINITION  .
COMMENT     Imported using the Genbank importer. File name:
            0-0-pcola_crisprav3-1-short.gb
FEATURES             Location/Qualifiers
     gene            complement(582..1460)
                     /label="araC"
                     /ApEinfo_revcolor="#d59687"
                     /ApEinfo_fwdcolor="#d59687"
     CDS             complement(582..1460)
                     /label="Translation 1460-582"
                     /ApEinfo_revcolor="#84b0dc"
                     /ApEinfo_fwdcolor="#84b0dc"
                     /translation="MAEAQNDPLLPGYSFNAHLVAGLTPIEANGYLDFFIDRPLGMKGYILNLTIRGQGVVKNQGREFVCRPGDILLFPPGEIHHYGRHPEAREWYHQWVYFRPRAYWHEWLNWPSIFANTGFFRPDEAHQPHFSDLFGQIINAGQGEGRYSELLAINLLEQLLLRRMEAINESLHPPMDNRVREACQYISDHLADSNFDIASVAQHVCLSPSRLSHLFRQQLGISVLSWREDQRISQAKLLLSTTRMPIATVGRNVGFDDQLYFSRVFKKCTGASPSEFRAGCEEKVNDVAVKLS*"
     promoter        1722..1743
                     /label="pBAD promoter"
                     /ApEinfo_revcolor="#b1ff67"
                     /ApEinfo_fwdcolor="#b1ff67"
     misc_feature    1756..1761
                     /label="EcoRI"
                     /ApEinfo_revcolor="#ff9ccd"
                     /ApEinfo_fwdcolor="#ff9ccd"
     misc_feature    1762..1791
                     /label="VL2017mar22_14"
                     /ApEinfo_revcolor="#f8d3a9"
                     /ApEinfo_fwdcolor="#f8d3a9"
     misc_feature    1792..1797
                     /label="SacI"
                     /ApEinfo_revcolor="#ff9ccd"
                     /ApEinfo_fwdcolor="#ff9ccd"
     misc_feature    1798..1812
                     /label="Prefix"
                     /ApEinfo_revcolor="#b1ff67"
                     /ApEinfo_fwdcolor="#b1ff67"
     misc_feature    1813..1832
                     /label="Csy4 cut site - Tsai et al 2014"
                     /ApEinfo_revcolor="#c7b0e3"
                     /ApEinfo_fwdcolor="#c7b0e3"
     misc_feature    1833..1852
                     /label="j306"
                     /ApEinfo_revcolor="#c7b0e3"
                     /ApEinfo_fwdcolor="#c7b0e3"
     misc_feature    1833..1943
                     /label="scRNA b2"
                     /ApEinfo_revcolor="#75c6a9"
                     /ApEinfo_fwdcolor="#75c6a9"
     misc_feature    1944..1963
                     /label="Csy4 cut site - Tsai et al 2014"
                     /ApEinfo_revcolor="#c7b0e3"
                     /ApEinfo_fwdcolor="#c7b0e3"
     misc_feature    1964..1978
                     /label="Suffix"
                     /ApEinfo_revcolor="#b1ff67"
                     /ApEinfo_fwdcolor="#b1ff67"
     misc_feature    1979..1984
                     /label="XhoI"
                     /ApEinfo_revcolor="#ff9ccd"
                     /ApEinfo_fwdcolor="#ff9ccd"
     misc_feature    1985..2014
                     /label="VL2017mar22_0"
                     /ApEinfo_revcolor="#f8d3a9"
                     /ApEinfo_fwdcolor="#f8d3a9"
     misc_feature    2015..2020
                     /label="NcoI"
                     /ApEinfo_revcolor="#ff9ccd"
                     /ApEinfo_fwdcolor="#ff9ccd"
     misc_feature    2021..2110
                     /label="ECK120029600 Terminator"
                     /ApEinfo_revcolor="#b4abac"
                     /ApEinfo_fwdcolor="#b4abac"
     misc_feature    2111..2310
                     /label="2017mar28_200bpSpacer1"
                     /ApEinfo_revcolor="#f8d3a9"
                     /ApEinfo_fwdcolor="#f8d3a9"
     misc_feature    2311..2316
                     /label="HindIII"
                     /ApEinfo_revcolor="#ff9ccd"
                     /ApEinfo_fwdcolor="#ff9ccd"
     misc_feature    2317..2331
                     /label="Prefix"
                     /ApEinfo_revcolor="#b1ff67"
                     /ApEinfo_fwdcolor="#b1ff67"
     misc_feature    2332..2417
                     /label="activation part"
                     /ApEinfo_revcolor="#75c6a9"
                     /ApEinfo_fwdcolor="#75c6a9"
     misc_feature    2335..2354
                     /label="scRNA bs"
                     /ApEinfo_revcolor="#ffef86"
                     /ApEinfo_fwdcolor="#ffef86"
     misc_feature    2381..2415
                     /label="J23117"
                     /ApEinfo_revcolor="#85dae9"
                     /ApEinfo_fwdcolor="#85dae9"
     misc_feature    2418..2432
                     /label="Suffix"
                     /ApEinfo_revcolor="#b1ff67"
                     /ApEinfo_fwdcolor="#b1ff67"
     misc_feature    2433..2438
                     /label="BamHI"
                     /ApEinfo_revcolor="#ff9ccd"
                     /ApEinfo_fwdcolor="#ff9ccd"
     misc_feature    2439..2468
                     /label="VL2017mar22_10"
                     /ApEinfo_revcolor="#f8d3a9"
                     /ApEinfo_fwdcolor="#f8d3a9"
     misc_feature    2469..2483
                     /label="Prefix"
                     /ApEinfo_revcolor="#b1ff67"
                     /ApEinfo_fwdcolor="#b1ff67"
     misc_feature    2484..2503
                     /label="Csy4 cut site - Tsai et al 2014"
                     /ApEinfo_revcolor="#c7b0e3"
                     /ApEinfo_fwdcolor="#c7b0e3"
     misc_feature    2504..2537
                     /label="RBS"
                     /ApEinfo_revcolor="#84b0dc"
                     /ApEinfo_fwdcolor="#84b0dc"
     gene            2538..3251
                     /label="sfGFP"
                     /ApEinfo_revcolor="#b1ff67"
                     /ApEinfo_fwdcolor="#b1ff67"
     CDS             2538..3317
                     /label="Translation 3663-4442"
                     /ApEinfo_revcolor="#84b0dc"
                     /ApEinfo_fwdcolor="#84b0dc"
                     /translation="MRKGEELFTGVVPILVELDGDVNGHKFSVRGEGEGDATNGKLTLKFICTTGKLPVPWPTLVTTLTYGVQCFARYPDHMKQHDFFKSAMPEGYVQERTISFKDDGTYKTRAEVKFEGDTLVNRIELKGIDFKEDGNILGHKLEYNFNSHNVYITADKQKNGIKANFKIRHNVEDGSVQLADHYQQNTPIGDGPVLLPDNHYLSTQSVLSKDPNEKRDHMVLLEFVTAAGITHGMDELYKMSRRNTDAITIHSILDWIED**"
     misc_feature    3252..3317
                     /label="MarAn20"
                     /ApEinfo_revcolor="#75c6a9"
                     /ApEinfo_fwdcolor="#75c6a9"
     misc_feature    3318..3332
                     /label="Suffix"
                     /ApEinfo_revcolor="#b1ff67"
                     /ApEinfo_fwdcolor="#b1ff67"
     misc_feature    3333..3340
                     /label="SbfI"
                     /ApEinfo_revcolor="#ff9ccd"
                     /ApEinfo_fwdcolor="#ff9ccd"
     misc_feature    3341..3401
                     /label="L3S2P21 Terminator"
                     /ApEinfo_revcolor="#b4abac"
                     /ApEinfo_fwdcolor="#b4abac"
     misc_feature    3402..3601
                     /label="2018mar28_200bpSpacer2.5"
                     /ApEinfo_revcolor="#f8d3a9"
                     /ApEinfo_fwdcolor="#f8d3a9"
     misc_feature    3602..3607
                     /label="SalI"
                     /ApEinfo_revcolor="#ff9ccd"
                     /ApEinfo_fwdcolor="#ff9ccd"
     misc_feature    3608..3619
                     /label="REspacer2017mar27_5"
                     /ApEinfo_revcolor="#f8d3a9"
                     /ApEinfo_fwdcolor="#f8d3a9"
     misc_feature    3620..3627
                     /label="NotI"
                     /ApEinfo_revcolor="#ff9ccd"
                     /ApEinfo_fwdcolor="#ff9ccd"
     misc_feature    3628..3684
                     /label="ECK120033737 Terminator"
                     /ApEinfo_revcolor="#b4abac"
                     /ApEinfo_fwdcolor="#b4abac"
     misc_feature    3685..3729
                     /label="VL2017mar15_8"
                     /ApEinfo_revcolor="#f8d3a9"
                     /ApEinfo_fwdcolor="#f8d3a9"
     misc_feature    3730..3735
                     /label="KasI"
                     /ApEinfo_revcolor="#ff9ccd"
                     /ApEinfo_fwdcolor="#ff9ccd"
     misc_feature    3736..3747
                     /label="REspacer2017mar27_15"
                     /ApEinfo_revcolor="#f8d3a9"
                     /ApEinfo_fwdcolor="#f8d3a9"
     misc_feature    3748..3754
                     /label="BbvCI"
                     /ApEinfo_revcolor="#ff9ccd"
                     /ApEinfo_fwdcolor="#ff9ccd"
     misc_feature    3755..3762
                     /label="AscI"
                     /ApEinfo_revcolor="#ff9ccd"
                     /ApEinfo_fwdcolor="#ff9ccd"
     gene            complement(4103..4918)
                     /label="KanR"
                     /ApEinfo_revcolor="#d6b295"
                     /ApEinfo_fwdcolor="#d6b295"
     oriT            5028..431
                     /label="ColA ori"
                     /ApEinfo_revcolor="#9eafd2"
                     /ApEinfo_fwdcolor="#9eafd2"
ORIGIN
        1 ggcgtccgtg ttgtggtgga ggctttaccc aaatcaccac gtcccgttcc gtgtagacag
       61 ttcgctccaa gctgggctgt gtgcaagaac cccccgttca gcccgactgc tgcgccttat
      121 ccggtaacta tcatcttgag tccaacccgg aaagacacga caaaacgcca ctggcagcag
      181 ccattggtaa ctgagaatta gtggatttag atatcgagag tcttgaagtg gtggcctaac
      241 agaggctaca ctgaaaggac agtatttggt atctgcgctc cactaaagcc agttaccagg
      301 ttaagcagtt ccccaactga cttaaccttc gatcaaaccg cctccccagg cggttttttc
      361 gtttacagag caggagatta cgacgatcgt aaaaggatct caagaagatc ctttacggat
      421 tcccgacacc atcactctag atttcagtgc aatttatctc ttcaaatgta gcacctgaag
      481 tcagccccat acgatataag ttgtaattct catgttagtc atgccccgcg cccaccggaa
      541 ggagctgact gggttgCTCC TAgGGTCTGA TTCGTTACCA ATTATGACAA CTTGACGGCT
      601 ACATCATTCA CTTTTTCTTC ACAACCGGCA CGGAACTCGC TCGGGCTGGC CCCGGTGCAT
      661 TTTTTAAATA CCCGCGAGAA ATAGAGTTGA TCGTCAAAAC CAACATTGCG ACCGACGGTG
      721 GCGATAGGCA TCCGGGTGGT GCTCAAAAGC AGCTTCGCCT GGCTGATACG TTGGTCCTCG
      781 CGCCAGCTTA AGACGCTAAT CCCTAACTGC TGGCGGAAAA GATGTGACAG ACGCGACGGC
      841 GACAAGCAAA CATGCTGTGC GACGCTGGCG ATATCAAAAT TGCTGTCTGC CAGGTGATCG
      901 CTGATGTACT GACAAGCCTC GCGTACCCGA TTATCCATCG GTGGATGGAG CGACTCGTTA
      961 ATCGCTTCCA TGCGCCGCAG TAACAATTGC TCAAGCAGAT TTATCGCCAG CAGCTCCGAA
     1021 TAGCGCCCTT CCCCTTGCCC GGCGTTAATG ATTTGCCCAA ACAGGTCGCT GAAATGCGGC
     1081 TGGTGCGCTT CATCCGGGCG AAAGAACCCC GTATTGGCAA ATATTGACGG CCAGTTAAGC
     1141 CATTCATGCC AGTAGGCGCG CGGACGAAAG TAAACCCACT GGTGATACCA TTCGCGAGCC
     1201 TCCGGATGAC GACCGTAGTG ATGAATCTCT CCTGGCGGGA ACAGCAAAAT ATCACCCGGT
     1261 CGGCAAACAA ATTCTCGTCC CTGATTTTTC ACCACCCCCT GACCGCGAAT GGTGAGATTG
     1321 AGAATATAAC CTTTCATTCC CAGCGGTCGG TCGATAAAAA AATCGAGATA ACCGTTGGCC
     1381 TCAATCGGCG TTAAACCCGC CACCAGATGG GCATTAAACG AGTATCCCGG CAGCAGGGGA
     1441 TCATTTTGCG CTTCAGCCAT ACTTTTCATA CTCCCGCCAT TCAGAGAAGA AACCAATTGT
     1501 CCATATTGCA TCAGACATTG CCGTCACTGC GTCTTTTACT GGCTCTTCTC GCTAACCAAA
     1561 CCGGTAACCC CGCTTATTAA AAGCATTCTG TAACAAAGCG GGACCAAAGC CATGACAAAA
     1621 ACGCGTAACA AAAGTGTCTA TAATCACGGC AGAAAAGTCC ACATTGATTA TTTGCACGGC
     1681 GTCACACTTT GCTATGCCAT AGCATTTTTA TCCATAAGAT TTTTTTATCG CAACTCTCTA
     1741 CTGTTTCTCC ATACCGAATT CATAGGATAG ATTCTGGAAA CTTTACCGTC CGAGCTCCAG
     1801 CCTGCGGTCC GGGTTCACTG CCGTATAGGC AGTTGTGTCC AGAACGCTCC GTGTTTTAGA
     1861 GCTAGAAATA GCAAGTTAAA ATAAGGCTAG TCCGTTATCA ACTTGAAAAA GTGGCACATG
     1921 AGGATCACCC ATGTGCTTTT TTTGTTCACT GCCGTATAGG CAGTCGCTGG GACGCCCGCT
     1981 CGAGCAATAA ACAGTTGATA GGGCTTCTCC GTTACCATGG TTCAGCCAAA AAACTTAAGA
     2041 CCGCCGGTCT TGTCCACTAC CTTGCAGTAA TGCGGTGGAC AGGATCGGCG GTTTTCTTTT
     2101 CTCTTCTCAA TTCTTCTGAC CTGTAACGAA TAATAGATAG TAAAGTAGTC TCCGATTGAG
     2161 TTTTCTCTGC CGAGTCCCAC CCAGTTCTGT GATTTCAGTA AGTTGGTAAT TGATACACTG
     2221 TTGCGAGAAC TGCTGCCTGG TAGTAGATAG GTTGTTATTG AGTAAGAAGG TAAAGTGAAC
     2281 GAAATCCCTG AAACTGAGAC TGTAGAAAAT AAGCTTCAGC CTGCGGTCCG GCCTACGGAG
     2341 CGTTCTGGAC ACAACGTCGT CTTGAAGTTG CGATTATAGA TTGACAGCTA GCTCAGTCCT
     2401 AGGGATTGTG CTAGCGATCG CTGGGACGCC CGGGATCCAA GAGATTTCTA CACGATTGAG
     2461 CACTGTCTCA GCCTGCGGTC CGGGTTCACT GCCGTATAGG CAGTAATTTT GTTTAACTTT
     2521 AAGAAGGAGA TATACATATG CGTAAAGGCG AAGAACTGTT TACCGGTGTG GTTCCGATTC
     2581 TGGTGGAACT GGACGGCGAT GTTAATGGTC ATAAATTCAG TGTTCGCGGC GAAGGTGAAG
     2641 GCGATGCGAC GAACGGCAAA CTGACCCTGA AATTTATCTG CACCACGGGT AAACTGCCGG
     2701 TCCCGTGGCC GACGCTGGTG ACCACGCTGA CCTATGGCGT TCAATGTTTT GCGCGTTACC
     2761 CGGATCACAT GAAACAGCAC GACTTTTTCA AATCGGCCAT GCCGGAAGGC TATGTGCAGG
     2821 AACGTACGAT TAGCTTTAAA GACGATGGTA CGTATAAAAC CCGCGCGGAA GTGAAATTCG
     2881 AAGGCGATAC CCTGGTTAAC CGTATCGAAC TGAAAGGTAT CGATTTCAAA GAAGACGGCA
     2941 ATATTCTGGG TCATAAACTG GAATATAACT TCAATTCCCA CAACGTGTAC ATCACCGCGG
     3001 ATAAACAGAA AAACGGCATT AAAGCCAATT TCAAAATCCG CCATAATGTG GAAGATGGTA
     3061 GCGTTCAGCT GGCCGACCAC TATCAGCAAA ACACGCCGAT TGGTGATGGC CCGGTCCTGC
     3121 TGCCGGACAA TCACTACCTG AGTACCCAGT CCGTGCTGTC AAAAGATCCG AACGAAAAAC
     3181 GTGACCACAT GGTCCTGCTG GAATTTGTGA CGGCTGCGGG TATCACCCAC GGCATGGACG
     3241 AACTGTATAA AATGTCCCGC CGTAATACTG ACGCCATCAC AATCCACAGC ATCCTGGATT
     3301 GGATTGAAGA CTAATAATCG CTGGGACGCC CGCCTGCAGG CTCGGTACCA AATTCCAGAA
     3361 AAGAGGCCTC CCGAAAGGGG GGCCTTTTTT CGTTTTGGTC CTAATAGATA AAGGATAGGT
     3421 CTGGTAGTGT TGTTCGTTCT CGCAGGTAAA TCAATAATAC TCAGCAGTTC CGTAGACTTT
     3481 TCAGTGGGAC AGGGTAGCGA TAACAGATAG ATTGTAATAA GACACAGTAG GTGCTCGTAG
     3541 TTGCGTGAAG AGAACCGCTC AGGAAATCCA GTCAGAAGTA TTGGTAATCG TTGAAAACTC
     3601 AGTCGACGCA CTTACTGAAG CGGCCGCgga aacacagAAA AAAGCCCGCA CCTGACAGTG
     3661 CGGGCTTTTT TTTTcgacca aaggTAGCGA ACGACGAGTC ACTGTTGAGG ATAAATACTT
     3721 TCTCTACTAG GCGCCTGTTA CACAGGTCCT CAGCGGCGCG CCTTTGTCGG TGAACGCTCT
     3781 CCTGAGTAGG ACAAATCCGC CGGGAGCGGA TTTGAACGTT GTGAAGCAAC GGCCCGGAGG
     3841 GTGGCGGGCA GGACGCCCGC CATAAACTGC CAGGCATCAA ACTAAGCAGA AGGCCATCCT
     3901 GACGGATGGC CTTTTTGCGT TTCAGATCTA CCGGTaaacc agcaatagac ataagcggct
     3961 atttaacgac cctgccctga accgacgaca agctgacgac cgggtctccg caagtggcac
     4021 ttttcgggga aatgtgcgcg gaacccctat ttgtttattt ttctaaatac attcaaatat
     4081 gtatccgctc atgaattaat tcttagaaaa actcatcgag catcaaatga aactgcaatt
     4141 tattcatatc aggattatca ataccatatt tttgaaaaag ccgtttctgt aatgaaggag
     4201 aaaactcacc gaggcagttc cataggatgg caagatcctg gtatcggtct gcgattccga
     4261 ctcgtccaac atcaatacaa cctattaatt tcccctcgtc aaaaataagg ttatcaagtg
     4321 agaaatcacc atgagtgacg actgaatccg gtgagaatgg caaaagttta tgcatttctt
     4381 tccagacttg ttcaacaggc cagccattac gctcgtcatc aaaatcactc gcatcaacca
     4441 aaccgttatt cattcgtgat tgcgcctgag cgagacgaaa tacgcggtcg ctgttaaaag
     4501 gacaattaca aacaggaatc gaatgcaacc ggcgcaggaa cactgccagc gcatcaacaa
     4561 tattttcacc tgaatcagga tattcttcta atacctggaa tgctgttttc ccggggatcg
     4621 cagtggtgag taaccatgca tcatcaggag tacggataaa atgcttgatg gtcggaagag
     4681 gcataaattc cgtcagccag tttagtctga ccatctcatc tgtaacatca ttggcaacgc
     4741 tacctttgcc atgtttcaga aacaactctg gcgcatcggg cttcccatac aatcgataga
     4801 ttgtcgcacc tgattgcccg acattatcgc gagcccattt atacccatat aaatcagcat
     4861 ccatgttgga atttaatcgc ggcctagagc aagacgtttc ccgttgaata tggctcatac
     4921 tcttcctttt tcaatattat tgaagcattt atcagggtta ttgtctcatg agcggataca
     4981 tatttgaatg tatttagaaa aataaacaaa taggcatgct agcgcagaaa cgtcctagaa
     5041 gatgccagga ggatacttag cagagagaca ataaggccgg agcgaagccg tttttccata
     5101 ggctccgccc ccctgacgaa catcacgaaa tctgacgctc aaatcagtgg tggcgaaacc
     5161 cgacaggact ataaagatac caggcgtttc cccctgatgg ctccctcttg cgctctcctg
     5221 ttcccgtcct gc
//
