# Supplementary material for: Synthetic gene circuits combining CRISPR interference and CRISPR activation in E. coli: importance of equal guide RNA binding affinities to avoid context-dependent effects
Source: bioRxiv preprint, doi:10.1101/2023.06.13.544730, version 1 (2023-06-13)
Supplement: Plasmid sequences [file 544730_file02.zip › pJ2044_scRNA.gb]

LOCUS       pJ2044_scRNA            7464 bp ds-DNA     circular     12-JUN-2023
DEFINITION  .
COMMENT     Imported using the Genbank importer. File name: pj2044-scrna.gb
FEATURES             Location/Qualifiers
     oriT            894..1529
                     /label="ColA ori"
                     /ApEinfo_revcolor="#9eafd2"
                     /ApEinfo_fwdcolor="#9eafd2"
     gene            complement(1680..2558)
                     /label="araC"
                     /ApEinfo_revcolor="#d59687"
                     /ApEinfo_fwdcolor="#d59687"
     CDS             complement(1680..2558)
                     /label="Translation 2558-1680"
                     /ApEinfo_revcolor="#84b0dc"
                     /ApEinfo_fwdcolor="#84b0dc"
                     /translation="MAEAQNDPLLPGYSFNAHLVAGLTPIEANGYLDFFIDRPLGMKGYILNLTIRGQGVVKNQGREFVCRPGDILLFPPGEIHHYGRHPEAREWYHQWVYFRPRAYWHEWLNWPSIFANTGFFRPDEAHQPHFSDLFGQIINAGQGEGRYSELLAINLLEQLLLRRMEAINESLHPPMDNRVREACQYISDHLADSNFDIASVAQHVCLSPSRLSHLFRQQLGISVLSWREDQRISQAKLLLSTTRMPIATVGRNVGFDDQLYFSRVFKKCTGASPSEFRAGCEEKVNDVAVKLS*"
     misc_feature    complement(2722..2722)
                     /label="Transcription start araC (according to Hamilton & Lee 1988)"
                     /ApEinfo_revcolor="#b1ff67"
                     /ApEinfo_fwdcolor="#b1ff67"
     promoter        2832..2860
                     /label="pBAD promoter"
                     /ApEinfo_revcolor="#b1ff67"
                     /ApEinfo_fwdcolor="#b1ff67"
     misc_feature    2873..2878
                     /label="EcoRI"
                     /ApEinfo_revcolor="#ff9ccd"
                     /ApEinfo_fwdcolor="#ff9ccd"
     misc_feature    2879..2908
                     /label="VL2017mar22_14"
                     /ApEinfo_revcolor="#f8d3a9"
                     /ApEinfo_fwdcolor="#f8d3a9"
     misc_feature    2909..2914
                     /label="SacI"
                     /ApEinfo_revcolor="#ff9ccd"
                     /ApEinfo_fwdcolor="#ff9ccd"
     misc_feature    2915..2929
                     /label="Prefix"
                     /ApEinfo_revcolor="#b1ff67"
                     /ApEinfo_fwdcolor="#b1ff67"
     misc_feature    2930..2949
                     /label="Csy4 cut site - Tsai et al 2014"
                     /ApEinfo_revcolor="#c7b0e3"
                     /ApEinfo_fwdcolor="#c7b0e3"
     misc_feature    2950..2969
                     /label="sgRNA-1 (orthogonal set from Didovyk et al 2015)"
                     /ApEinfo_revcolor="#84b0dc"
                     /ApEinfo_fwdcolor="#84b0dc"
     misc_feature    2970..3060
                     /label="scRNA b2"
                     /ApEinfo_revcolor="#75c6a9"
                     /ApEinfo_fwdcolor="#75c6a9"
     misc_feature    3061..3080
                     /label="Csy4 cut site - Tsai et al 2014"
                     /ApEinfo_revcolor="#c7b0e3"
                     /ApEinfo_fwdcolor="#c7b0e3"
     misc_feature    3081..3095
                     /label="Suffix"
                     /ApEinfo_revcolor="#b1ff67"
                     /ApEinfo_fwdcolor="#b1ff67"
     misc_feature    3096..3101
                     /label="XhoI"
                     /ApEinfo_revcolor="#ff9ccd"
                     /ApEinfo_fwdcolor="#ff9ccd"
     misc_feature    3102..3131
                     /label="VL2017mar22_0"
                     /ApEinfo_revcolor="#f8d3a9"
                     /ApEinfo_fwdcolor="#f8d3a9"
     misc_feature    3132..3146
                     /label="Prefix"
                     /ApEinfo_revcolor="#b1ff67"
                     /ApEinfo_fwdcolor="#b1ff67"
     misc_feature    3147..3166
                     /label="Csy4 cut site - Tsai et al 2014"
                     /ApEinfo_revcolor="#c7b0e3"
                     /ApEinfo_fwdcolor="#c7b0e3"
     misc_feature    3167..3200
                     /label="RBS"
                     /ApEinfo_revcolor="#84b0dc"
                     /ApEinfo_fwdcolor="#84b0dc"
     misc_feature    3201..3854
                     /label="mKO2"
                     /ApEinfo_revcolor="#faac61"
                     /ApEinfo_fwdcolor="#faac61"
     CDS             3201..4241
                     /label="Translation 3201-4241"
                     /ApEinfo_revcolor="#84b0dc"
                     /ApEinfo_fwdcolor="#84b0dc"
                     /translation="MVSVIKPEMKMRYYMDGSVNGHEFTIEGEGTGRPYEGHQEMTLRVTMAEGGPMPFAFDLVSHVFCYGHRVFTKYPEEIPDYFKQAFPEGLSWERSLEFEDGGSASVSAHISLRGNTFYHKSKFTGVNFPADGPIMQNQSVDWEPSTEKITASDGVLKGDVTMYLKLEGGGNHKCQMKTTYKAAKEILEMPGDHYIGHRLVRKTEGNITEQVEDAVAHSMSRRNTDAITIHSILDWIEDNLESPLSLEKVSERSGYSKWHLQRMFKKETGHSLGQYIRSRKMTEIAQKLKESNEPILYLAERYGFESQQTLTRTFKNYFDVPPHKYRMTNMQGESRFLHPLNHYNS**"
     misc_feature    3855..4241
                     /label="MarA degradation tag"
                     /ApEinfo_revcolor="#75c6a9"
                     /ApEinfo_fwdcolor="#75c6a9"
     misc_feature    4242..4256
                     /label="Suffix"
                     /ApEinfo_revcolor="#b1ff67"
                     /ApEinfo_fwdcolor="#b1ff67"
     misc_feature    4257..4262
                     /label="NcoI"
                     /ApEinfo_revcolor="#ff9ccd"
                     /ApEinfo_fwdcolor="#ff9ccd"
     misc_feature    4263..4352
                     /label="ECK120029600 Terminator"
                     /ApEinfo_revcolor="#b4abac"
                     /ApEinfo_fwdcolor="#b4abac"
     misc_feature    4353..4552
                     /label="2017mar28_200bpSpacer1"
                     /ApEinfo_revcolor="#f8d3a9"
                     /ApEinfo_fwdcolor="#f8d3a9"
     misc_feature    4553..4558
                     /label="HindIII"
                     /ApEinfo_revcolor="#ff9ccd"
                     /ApEinfo_fwdcolor="#ff9ccd"
     misc_feature    4559..4573
                     /label="Prefix"
                     /ApEinfo_revcolor="#b1ff67"
                     /ApEinfo_fwdcolor="#b1ff67"
     misc_feature    4574..4608
                     /label="P(BBa_J23102) - middle"
                     /ApEinfo_revcolor="#ffef86"
                     /ApEinfo_fwdcolor="#ffef86"
     misc_feature    4609..4623
                     /label="Suffix"
                     /ApEinfo_revcolor="#b1ff67"
                     /ApEinfo_fwdcolor="#b1ff67"
     misc_feature    4624..4653
                     /label="VL2017mar22_1"
                     /ApEinfo_revcolor="#f8d3a9"
                     /ApEinfo_fwdcolor="#f8d3a9"
     misc_feature    4654..4668
                     /label="Prefix"
                     /ApEinfo_revcolor="#b1ff67"
                     /ApEinfo_fwdcolor="#b1ff67"
     misc_feature    complement(4669..4691)
                     /label="bssgRNA-1 _ ANTISENSE is identical (orthogonal set from Didovyk et al 2015)"
                     /ApEinfo_revcolor="#84b0dc"
                     /ApEinfo_fwdcolor="#84b0dc"
     misc_feature    4692..4706
                     /label="Suffix"
                     /ApEinfo_revcolor="#b1ff67"
                     /ApEinfo_fwdcolor="#b1ff67"
     misc_feature    4707..4712
                     /label="BamHI"
                     /ApEinfo_revcolor="#ff9ccd"
                     /ApEinfo_fwdcolor="#ff9ccd"
     misc_feature    4713..4742
                     /label="VL2017mar22_10"
                     /ApEinfo_revcolor="#f8d3a9"
                     /ApEinfo_fwdcolor="#f8d3a9"
     misc_feature    4743..4757
                     /label="Prefix"
                     /ApEinfo_revcolor="#b1ff67"
                     /ApEinfo_fwdcolor="#b1ff67"
     misc_feature    4758..4777
                     /label="Csy4 cut site - Tsai et al 2014"
                     /ApEinfo_revcolor="#c7b0e3"
                     /ApEinfo_fwdcolor="#c7b0e3"
     misc_feature    4778..4811
                     /label="RBS "
                     /ApEinfo_revcolor="#84b0dc"
                     /ApEinfo_fwdcolor="#84b0dc"
     gene            4812..5525
                     /label="sfGFP"
                     /ApEinfo_revcolor="#b1ff67"
                     /ApEinfo_fwdcolor="#b1ff67"
     CDS             4812..5591
                     /label="Translation 4812-5591"
                     /ApEinfo_revcolor="#84b0dc"
                     /ApEinfo_fwdcolor="#84b0dc"
                     /translation="MRKGEELFTGVVPILVELDGDVNGHKFSVRGEGEGDATNGKLTLKFICTTGKLPVPWPTLVTTLTYGVQCFARYPDHMKQHDFFKSAMPEGYVQERTISFKDDGTYKTRAEVKFEGDTLVNRIELKGIDFKEDGNILGHKLEYNFNSHNVYITADKQKNGIKANFKIRHNVEDGSVQLADHYQQNTPIGDGPVLLPDNHYLSTQSVLSKDPNEKRDHMVLLEFVTAAGITHGMDELYKMSRRNTDAITIHSILDWIED**"
     misc_feature    5526..5591
                     /label="MarAn20 (IDT-codon-optimised) degradation tag (C-term)"
                     /ApEinfo_revcolor="#75c6a9"
                     /ApEinfo_fwdcolor="#75c6a9"
     misc_feature    5592..5606
                     /label="Suffix"
                     /ApEinfo_revcolor="#b1ff67"
                     /ApEinfo_fwdcolor="#b1ff67"
     misc_feature    5607..5614
                     /label="SbfI"
                     /ApEinfo_revcolor="#ff9ccd"
                     /ApEinfo_fwdcolor="#ff9ccd"
     misc_feature    5615..5675
                     /label="L3S2P21 Terminator"
                     /ApEinfo_revcolor="#b4abac"
                     /ApEinfo_fwdcolor="#b4abac"
     misc_feature    5676..5875
                     /label="2018mar28_200bpSpacer2.5"
                     /ApEinfo_revcolor="#f8d3a9"
                     /ApEinfo_fwdcolor="#f8d3a9"
     misc_feature    5876..5881
                     /label="SalI"
                     /ApEinfo_revcolor="#ff9ccd"
                     /ApEinfo_fwdcolor="#ff9ccd"
     misc_feature    5882..5893
                     /label="REspacer2017mar27_5"
                     /ApEinfo_revcolor="#f8d3a9"
                     /ApEinfo_fwdcolor="#f8d3a9"
     misc_feature    5894..5899
                     /label="AatII"
                     /ApEinfo_revcolor="#ff9ccd"
                     /ApEinfo_fwdcolor="#ff9ccd"
     misc_feature    5900..5929
                     /label="VL2017mar22_11"
                     /ApEinfo_revcolor="#f8d3a9"
                     /ApEinfo_fwdcolor="#f8d3a9"
     misc_feature    5930..5944
                     /label="Prefix"
                     /ApEinfo_revcolor="#b1ff67"
                     /ApEinfo_fwdcolor="#b1ff67"
     misc_feature    5945..5964
                     /label="Csy4 cut site - Tsai et al 2014"
                     /ApEinfo_revcolor="#c7b0e3"
                     /ApEinfo_fwdcolor="#c7b0e3"
     misc_feature    5965..5998
                     /label="RBS"
                     /ApEinfo_revcolor="#84b0dc"
                     /ApEinfo_fwdcolor="#84b0dc"
     misc_feature    5999..6208
                     /label="RepA70 (IDT-codon-optimised) degradation tag (N-term)"
                     /ApEinfo_revcolor="#75c6a9"
                     /ApEinfo_fwdcolor="#75c6a9"
     CDS             5999..6934
                     /label="Translation 5999-6934"
                     /ApEinfo_revcolor="#84b0dc"
                     /ApEinfo_fwdcolor="#84b0dc"
                     /translation="MNQSFISDILYADIESKAKELTVNSNNTVQPVALMRLGVFVPKPSKSKGESKEIDATKAFSQLEIAKAEGMVSKGEENNMALIKENMHMKLYMEGTVNNHHFKCTSEGEGKPYEGTQTMRIKAVEGGPLPFAFDILATSFMYGSKTFINHTQGIPDFFKQSFPEGFTWERVTTYEDGGVLTATQDTSLQDGCLIYNVKIRGVNFPSNGPVMQKKTLGWEASTETLYPADGGLEGRADMALKLVGGGHLICNLKTTYRSKKPAKNLKMPGVYYVDRRLERIKEADKETYVEQHEVAVARYCDLPSKLGHRV**"
     misc_feature    6209..6934
                     /label="mKate2 (Potvin-Trottier et al 2016)"
                     /ApEinfo_revcolor="#d59687"
                     /ApEinfo_fwdcolor="#d59687"
     misc_feature    6935..6949
                     /label="Suffix"
                     /ApEinfo_revcolor="#b1ff67"
                     /ApEinfo_fwdcolor="#b1ff67"
     misc_feature    6950..6957
                     /label="NotI"
                     /ApEinfo_revcolor="#ff9ccd"
                     /ApEinfo_fwdcolor="#ff9ccd"
     misc_feature    6958..7014
                     /label="ECK120033737 Terminator"
                     /ApEinfo_revcolor="#b4abac"
                     /ApEinfo_fwdcolor="#b4abac"
     misc_feature    7015..7059
                     /label="VL2017mar15_8"
                     /ApEinfo_revcolor="#f8d3a9"
                     /ApEinfo_fwdcolor="#f8d3a9"
     misc_feature    7060..7065
                     /label="KasI"
                     /ApEinfo_revcolor="#ff9ccd"
                     /ApEinfo_fwdcolor="#ff9ccd"
     misc_feature    7066..7077
                     /label="REspacer2017mar27_15"
                     /ApEinfo_revcolor="#f8d3a9"
                     /ApEinfo_fwdcolor="#f8d3a9"
     misc_feature    7078..7084
                     /label="BbvCI"
                     /ApEinfo_revcolor="#ff9ccd"
                     /ApEinfo_fwdcolor="#ff9ccd"
     misc_feature    7085..7092
                     /label="AscI"
                     /ApEinfo_revcolor="#ff9ccd"
                     /ApEinfo_fwdcolor="#ff9ccd"
     gene            complement(7433..784)
                     /label="KanR"
                     /ApEinfo_revcolor="#d6b295"
                     /ApEinfo_fwdcolor="#d6b295"
ORIGIN
        1 gcaatttatt catatcagga ttatcaatac catatttttg aaaaagccgt ttctgtaatg
       61 aaggagaaaa ctcaccgagg cagttccata ggatggcaag atcctggtat cggtctgcga
      121 ttccgactcg tccaacatca atacaaccta ttaatttccc ctcgtcaaaa ataaggttat
      181 caagtgagaa atcaccatga gtgacgactg aatccggtga gaatggcaaa agtttatgca
      241 tttctttcca gacttgttca acaggccagc cattacgctc gtcatcaaaa tcactcgcat
      301 caaccaaacc gttattcatt cgtgattgcg cctgagcgag acgaaatacg cggtcgctgt
      361 taaaaggaca attacaaaca ggaatcgaat gcaaccggcg caggaacact gccagcgcat
      421 caacaatatt ttcacctgaa tcaggatatt cttctaatac ctggaatgct gttttcccgg
      481 ggatcgcagt ggtgagtaac catgcatcat caggagtacg gataaaatgc ttgatggtcg
      541 gaagaggcat aaattccgtc agccagttta gtctgaccat ctcatctgta acatcattgg
      601 caacgctacc tttgccatgt ttcagaaaca actctggcgc atcgggcttc ccatacaatc
      661 gatagattgt cgcacctgat tgcccgacat tatcgcgagc ccatttatac ccatataaat
      721 cagcatccat gttggaattt aatcgcggcc tagagcaaga cgtttcccgt tgaatatggc
      781 tcatactctt cctttttcaa tattattgaa gcatttatca gggttattgt ctcatgagcg
      841 gatacatatt tgaatgtatt tagaaaaata aacaaatagg catgctagcg cagaaacgtc
      901 ctagaagatg ccaggaggat acttagcaga gagacaataa ggccggagcg aagccgtttt
      961 tccataggct ccgcccccct gacgaacatc acgaaatctg acgctcaaat cagtggtggc
     1021 gaaacccgac aggactataa agataccagg cgtttccccc tgatggctcc ctcttgcgct
     1081 ctcctgttcc cgtcctgcgg cgtccgtgtt gtggtggagg ctttacccaa atcaccacgt
     1141 cccgttccgt gtagacagtt cgctccaagc tgggctgtgt gcaagaaccc cccgttcagc
     1201 ccgactgctg cgccttatcc ggtaactatc atcttgagtc caacccggaa agacacgaca
     1261 aaacgccact ggcagcagcc attggtaact gagaattagt ggatttagat atcgagagtc
     1321 ttgaagtggt ggcctaacag aggctacact gaaaggacag tatttggtat ctgcgctcca
     1381 ctaaagccag ttaccaggtt aagcagttcc ccaactgact taaccttcga tcaaaccgcc
     1441 tccccaggcg gttttttcgt ttacagagca ggagattacg acgatcgtaa aaggatctca
     1501 agaagatcct ttacggattc ccgacaccat cactctagat ttcagtgcaa tttatctctt
     1561 caaatgtagc acctgaagtc agccccatac gatataagtt gtaattctca tgttagtcat
     1621 gccccgcgcc caccggaagg agctgactgg gttgCTCCTA gGGTCTGATT CGTTACCAAT
     1681 TATGACAACT TGACGGCTAC ATCATTCACT TTTTCTTCAC AACCGGCACG GAACTCGCTC
     1741 GGGCTGGCCC CGGTGCATTT TTTAAATACC CGCGAGAAAT AGAGTTGATC GTCAAAACCA
     1801 ACATTGCGAC CGACGGTGGC GATAGGCATC CGGGTGGTGC TCAAAAGCAG CTTCGCCTGG
     1861 CTGATACGTT GGTCCTCGCG CCAGCTTAAG ACGCTAATCC CTAACTGCTG GCGGAAAAGA
     1921 TGTGACAGAC GCGACGGCGA CAAGCAAACA TGCTGTGCGA CGCTGGCGAT ATCAAAATTG
     1981 CTGTCTGCCA GGTGATCGCT GATGTACTGA CAAGCCTCGC GTACCCGATT ATCCATCGGT
     2041 GGATGGAGCG ACTCGTTAAT CGCTTCCATG CGCCGCAGTA ACAATTGCTC AAGCAGATTT
     2101 ATCGCCAGCA GCTCCGAATA GCGCCCTTCC CCTTGCCCGG CGTTAATGAT TTGCCCAAAC
     2161 AGGTCGCTGA AATGCGGCTG GTGCGCTTCA TCCGGGCGAA AGAACCCCGT ATTGGCAAAT
     2221 ATTGACGGCC AGTTAAGCCA TTCATGCCAG TAGGCGCGCG GACGAAAGTA AACCCACTGG
     2281 TGATACCATT CGCGAGCCTC CGGATGACGA CCGTAGTGAT GAATCTCTCC TGGCGGGAAC
     2341 AGCAAAATAT CACCCGGTCG GCAAACAAAT TCTCGTCCCT GATTTTTCAC CACCCCCTGA
     2401 CCGCGAATGG TGAGATTGAG AATATAACCT TTCATTCCCA GCGGTCGGTC GATAAAAAAA
     2461 TCGAGATAAC CGTTGGCCTC AATCGGCGTT AAACCCGCCA CCAGATGGGC ATTAAACGAG
     2521 TATCCCGGCA GCAGGGGATC ATTTTGCGCT TCAGCCATAC TTTTCATACT CCCGCCATTC
     2581 AGAGAAGAAA CCAATTGTCC ATATTGCATC AGACATTGCC GTCACTGCGT CTTTTACTGG
     2641 CTCTTCTCGC TAACCAAACC GGTAACCCCG CTTATTAAAA GCATTCTGTA ACAAAGCGGG
     2701 ACCAAAGCCA TGACAAAAAC GCGTAACAAA AGTGTCTATA ATCACGGCAG AAAAGTCCAC
     2761 ATTGATTATT TGCACGGCGT CACACTTTGC TATGCCATAG CATTTTTATC CATAAGATTA
     2821 GCGGtTCCTA CCTGACGCTT TTTATCGCAA CTCTCTACTG TTTCTCCATA CCGAATTCAT
     2881 AGGATAGATT CTGGAAACTT TACCGTCCGA GCTCCAGCCT GCGGTCCGGG TTCACTGCCG
     2941 TATAGGCAGT CTCAAGCTAG ACTCTAGTGG TTTTAGAGCT AGAAATAGCA AGTTAAAATA
     3001 AGGCTAGTCC GTTATCAACT TGAAAAAGTG GCACATGAGG ATCACCCATG TGCTTTTTTT
     3061 GTTCACTGCC GTATAGGCAG TCGCTGGGAC GCCCGCTCGA GCAATAAACA GTTGATAGGG
     3121 CTTCTCCGTT ACAGCCTGCG GTCCGGGTTC ACTGCCGTAT AGGCAGTAAT TTTGTTTAAC
     3181 TTTAAGAAGG AGATATACAT ATGGTTTCGG TTATCAAACC AGAGATGAAA ATGCGTTACT
     3241 ATATGGATGG TTCAGTAAAT GGTCACGAAT TTACTATTGA GGGCGAGGGT ACGGGACGCC
     3301 CATACGAGGG GCACCAGGAA ATGACTTTAC GCGTCACAAT GGCTGAAGGC GGGCCTATGC
     3361 CGTTTGCGTT CGATCTTGTT AGTCATGTCT TTTGTTACGG TCACCGTGTA TTTACTAAAT
     3421 ACCCCGAGGA AATTCCAGAC TATTTCAAAC AAGCCTTCCC GGAAGGTTTG TCTTGGGAGC
     3481 GCAGTTTAGA GTTTGAAGAC GGTGGCTCGG CCAGCGTGTC AGCTCATATT AGTCTTCGCG
     3541 GCAATACATT TTATCACAAG TCAAAGTTCA CCGGCGTGAA CTTCCCCGCA GACGGCCCAA
     3601 TCATGCAGAA TCAAAGTGTT GATTGGGAAC CGTCCACAGA GAAGATTACA GCTTCCGATG
     3661 GAGTCTTAAA GGGCGATGTA ACCATGTACT TAAAATTAGA AGGGGGAGGG AACCATAAAT
     3721 GTCAGATGAA GACTACCTAT AAGGCCGCAA AAGAGATTCT TGAAATGCCC GGAGACCACT
     3781 ACATTGGGCA TCGTTTGGTC CGTAAGACAG AAGGAAATAT TACTGAACAG GTCGAAGACG
     3841 CTGTGGCACA CAGCATGTCC CGCCGTAATA CTGACGCCAT CACAATCCAC AGCATCCTGG
     3901 ATTGGATTGA AGACAACTTG GAGTCGCCGT TGAGTTTAGA AAAAGTTAGT GAACGTAGTG
     3961 GTTACTCAAA GTGGCACCTT CAGCGCATGT TTAAGAAGGA AACGGGTCAT TCATTGGGTC
     4021 AATATATTCG TTCTCGCAAG ATGACTGAAA TTGCCCAGAA ATTGAAAGAG TCTAATGAAC
     4081 CTATTTTGTA CCTGGCGGAG CGTTACGGCT TTGAAAGTCA GCAAACCCTT ACACGTACCT
     4141 TCAAGAATTA CTTTGACGTT CCACCACACA AATATCGTAT GACCAACATG CAGGGTGAGT
     4201 CACGTTTTTT GCATCCGTTG AATCATTACA ATTCCTAATA ATCGCTGGGA CGCCCGCCAT
     4261 GGTTCAGCCA AAAAACTTAA GACCGCCGGT CTTGTCCACT ACCTTGCAGT AATGCGGTGG
     4321 ACAGGATCGG CGGTTTTCTT TTCTCTTCTC AATTCTTCTG ACCTGTAACG AATAATAGAT
     4381 AGTAAAGTAG TCTCCGATTG AGTTTTCTCT GCCGAGTCCC ACCCAGTTCT GTGATTTCAG
     4441 TAAGTTGGTA ATTGATACAC TGTTGCGAGA ACTGCTGCCT GGTAGTAGAT AGGTTGTTAT
     4501 TGAGTAAGAA GGTAAAGTGA ACGAAATCCC TGAAACTGAG ACTGTAGAAA ATAAGCTTCA
     4561 GCCTGCGGTC CGGTTGACAG CTAGCTCAGT CCTAGGTACT GTGCTAGCTC GCTGGGACGC
     4621 CCGGGGACTA CACTTACGAA ACTATTGATT GCTCAGCCTG CGGTCCGGcc aCACTAGAGT
     4681 CTAGCTTGAG ATCGCTGGGA CGCCCGGGAT CCAAGAGATT TCTACACGAT TGAGCACTGT
     4741 CTCAGCCTGC GGTCCGGGTT CACTGCCGTA TAGGCAGTAA TTTTGTTTAA CTTTAAGAAG
     4801 GAGATATACA TATGCGTAAA GGCGAAGAAC TGTTTACCGG TGTGGTTCCG ATTCTGGTGG
     4861 AACTGGACGG CGATGTTAAT GGTCATAAAT TCAGTGTTCG CGGCGAAGGT GAAGGCGATG
     4921 CGACGAACGG CAAACTGACC CTGAAATTTA TCTGCACCAC GGGTAAACTG CCGGTCCCGT
     4981 GGCCGACGCT GGTGACCACG CTGACCTATG GCGTTCAATG TTTTGCGCGT TACCCGGATC
     5041 ACATGAAACA GCACGACTTT TTCAAATCGG CCATGCCGGA AGGCTATGTG CAGGAACGTA
     5101 CGATTAGCTT TAAAGACGAT GGTACGTATA AAACCCGCGC GGAAGTGAAA TTCGAAGGCG
     5161 ATACCCTGGT TAACCGTATC GAACTGAAAG GTATCGATTT CAAAGAAGAC GGCAATATTC
     5221 TGGGTCATAA ACTGGAATAT AACTTCAATT CCCACAACGT GTACATCACC GCGGATAAAC
     5281 AGAAAAACGG CATTAAAGCC AATTTCAAAA TCCGCCATAA TGTGGAAGAT GGTAGCGTTC
     5341 AGCTGGCCGA CCACTATCAG CAAAACACGC CGATTGGTGA TGGCCCGGTC CTGCTGCCGG
     5401 ACAATCACTA CCTGAGTACC CAGTCCGTGC TGTCAAAAGA TCCGAACGAA AAACGTGACC
     5461 ACATGGTCCT GCTGGAATTT GTGACGGCTG CGGGTATCAC CCACGGCATG GACGAACTGT
     5521 ATAAAATGTC CCGCCGTAAT ACTGACGCCA TCACAATCCA CAGCATCCTG GATTGGATTG
     5581 AAGACTAATA ATCGCTGGGA CGCCCGCCTG CAGGCTCGGT ACCAAATTCC AGAAAAGAGG
     5641 CCTCCCGAAA GGGGGGCCTT TTTTCGTTTT GGTCCTAATA GATAAAGGAT AGGTCTGGTA
     5701 GTGTTGTTCG TTCTCGCAGG TAAATCAATA ATACTCAGCA GTTCCGTAGA CTTTTCAGTG
     5761 GGACAGGGTA GCGATAACAG ATAGATTGTA ATAAGACACA GTAGGTGCTC GTAGTTGCGT
     5821 GAAGAGAACC GCTCAGGAAA TCCAGTCAGA AGTATTGGTA ATCGTTGAAA ACTCAGTCGA
     5881 CGCACTTACT GAAGACGTCC TATTACACTC GTCGTTGGAA ACTGAAGATC AGCCTGCGGT
     5941 CCGGGTTCAC TGCCGTATAG GCAGTAATTT TGTTTAACTT TAAGAAGGAG ATATACATAT
     6001 GAATCAGTCA TTCATCTCGG ACATCTTATA TGCCGACATC GAATCGAAGG CTAAGGAACT
     6061 TACAGTCAAT TCCAACAATA CTGTCCAGCC GGTCGCGCTT ATGCGCTTAG GAGTTTTCGT
     6121 TCCCAAACCT TCCAAGAGCA AAGGAGAAAG TAAGGAAATT GACGCCACCA AAGCCTTCTC
     6181 TCAACTGGAG ATTGCTAAAG CAGAGGGCat ggttagtaaa ggagaagaaa ataacatggc
     6241 aCTGATTAAG GAGAACATGC ACATGAAGCT GTACATGGAG GGCACCGTGA ACAACCACCA
     6301 CTTCAAGTGC ACATCCGAGG GCGAAGGCAA GCCCTACGAG GGCACCCAGA CCATGAGAAT
     6361 CAAGgccGTC GAGGGCGGCC CTCTCCCCTT CGCCTTCGAC ATCCTGGCTA CCAGCTTCAT
     6421 GTACGGCAGC AAAACCTTCA TCAACCACAC CCAGGGCATC CCCGACTTCT TTAAGCAGTC
     6481 CTTCCCTGAG GGCTTCACAT GGGAGAGAGT CACCACATAC GAAGACGGGG GCGTGCTGAC
     6541 CGCTACCCAG GACACCAGCC TCCAGGACGG CTGCCTCATC TACAACGTCA AGATCAGAGG
     6601 GGTGAACTTC CCATCCAACG GCCCTGTGAT GCAGAAGAAA ACACTCGGCT GGGAGGCCTC
     6661 CACCGAGacc CTGTACCCCG CTGACGGCGG CCTGGAAGGC AGAgcCGACA TGGCCCTGAA
     6721 GCTCGTGGGC GGGGGCCACC TGATCTGCAA CTTGAAGACC ACATACAGAT CCAAGAAACC
     6781 CGCTAAGAAC CTCAAGATGC CCGGCGTCTA CTATGTGGAC AGAAGACTGG AAAGAATCAA
     6841 GGAGGCCGAC AAAGAGACCT ACGTCGAGCA GCACGAGGTG GCTGTGGCCA GATACTGCGA
     6901 CCTCCCTAGC AAACTGGGGC ACAgAgtcta ATAATCGCTG GGACGCCCGG CGGCCGCgga
     6961 aacacagAAA AAAGCCCGCA CCTGACAGTG CGGGCTTTTT TTTTcgacca aaggTAGCGA
     7021 ACGACGAGTC ACTGTTGAGG ATAAATACTT TCTCTACTAG GCGCCTGTTA CACAGGTCCT
     7081 CAGCGGCGCG CCTTTGTCGG TGAACGCTCT CCTGAGTAGG ACAAATCCGC CGGGAGCGGA
     7141 TTTGAACGTT GTGAAGCAAC GGCCCGGAGG GTGGCGGGCA GGACGCCCGC CATAAACTGC
     7201 CAGGCATCAA ACTAAGCAGA AGGCCATCCT GACGGATGGC CTTTTTGCGT TTCAGATCTA
     7261 CCGGTaaacc agcaatagac ataagcggct atttaacgac cctgccctga accgacgaca
     7321 agctgacgac cgggtctccg caagtggcac ttttcgggga aatgtgcgcg gaacccctat
     7381 ttgtttattt ttctaaatac attcaaatat gtatccgctc atgaattaat tcttagaaaa
     7441 actcatcgag catcaaatga aact
//
