# Supplementary material for: Synthetic gene circuits combining CRISPR interference and CRISPR activation in E. coli: importance of equal guide RNA binding affinities to avoid context-dependent effects
Source: bioRxiv preprint, doi:10.1101/2023.06.13.544730, version 1 (2023-06-13)
Supplement: Plasmid sequences [file 544730_file02.zip › pColA_CrisprAv3.3.gb]

LOCUS       pColA_CrisprAv3.3       6634 bp ds-DNA     circular     12-JUN-2023
DEFINITION  .
COMMENT     Imported using the Genbank importer. File name:
            pcola_crisprav3-3short-no_rep.gb
FEATURES             Location/Qualifiers
     oriT            122..757
                     /label="ColA ori"
                     /ApEinfo_revcolor="#9eafd2"
                     /ApEinfo_fwdcolor="#9eafd2"
     gene            complement(908..1786)
                     /label="araC"
                     /ApEinfo_revcolor="#d59687"
                     /ApEinfo_fwdcolor="#d59687"
     CDS             complement(908..1786)
                     /label="Translation 1786-908"
                     /ApEinfo_revcolor="#84b0dc"
                     /ApEinfo_fwdcolor="#84b0dc"
                     /translation="MAEAQNDPLLPGYSFNAHLVAGLTPIEANGYLDFFIDRPLGMKGYILNLTIRGQGVVKNQGREFVCRPGDILLFPPGEIHHYGRHPEAREWYHQWVYFRPRAYWHEWLNWPSIFANTGFFRPDEAHQPHFSDLFGQIINAGQGEGRYSELLAINLLEQLLLRRMEAINESLHPPMDNRVREACQYISDHLADSNFDIASVAQHVCLSPSRLSHLFRQQLGISVLSWREDQRISQAKLLLSTTRMPIATVGRNVGFDDQLYFSRVFKKCTGASPSEFRAGCEEKVNDVAVKLS*"
     misc_feature    complement(1950..1950)
                     /label="Transcription start araC (according to Hamilton & Lee 1988)"
                     /ApEinfo_revcolor="#b1ff67"
                     /ApEinfo_fwdcolor="#b1ff67"
     misc_feature    2053..2053
                     /label="mutation to remove BamHI"
                     /ApEinfo_revcolor="#ff9ccd"
                     /ApEinfo_fwdcolor="#ff9ccd"
     modified_base   2053..2053
                     /label="sdm to remove BamHI"
                     /ApEinfo_revcolor="#84b0dc"
                     /ApEinfo_fwdcolor="#84b0dc"
     promoter        2060..2088
                     /label="pBAD promoter"
                     /ApEinfo_revcolor="#b1ff67"
                     /ApEinfo_fwdcolor="#b1ff67"
     misc_feature    2098..2098
                     /label="Transcription start araBAD (according to Lisser & Margalit 1993)"
                     /ApEinfo_revcolor="#b1ff67"
                     /ApEinfo_fwdcolor="#b1ff67"
     misc_feature    2101..2106
                     /label="EcoRI"
                     /ApEinfo_revcolor="#ff9ccd"
                     /ApEinfo_fwdcolor="#ff9ccd"
     misc_feature    2107..2136
                     /label="VL2017mar22_14"
                     /ApEinfo_revcolor="#f8d3a9"
                     /ApEinfo_fwdcolor="#f8d3a9"
     misc_feature    2137..2142
                     /label="SacI"
                     /ApEinfo_revcolor="#ff9ccd"
                     /ApEinfo_fwdcolor="#ff9ccd"
     misc_feature    2143..2157
                     /label="Prefix"
                     /ApEinfo_revcolor="#b1ff67"
                     /ApEinfo_fwdcolor="#b1ff67"
     misc_feature    2158..2177
                     /label="Csy4 cut site - Tsai et al 2014"
                     /ApEinfo_revcolor="#c7b0e3"
                     /ApEinfo_fwdcolor="#c7b0e3"
     misc_feature    2178..2197
                     /label="j306"
                     /ApEinfo_revcolor="#c7b0e3"
                     /ApEinfo_fwdcolor="#c7b0e3"
     misc_feature    2178..2288
                     /label="scRNA b2"
                     /ApEinfo_revcolor="#75c6a9"
                     /ApEinfo_fwdcolor="#75c6a9"
     misc_feature    2289..2308
                     /label="Csy4 cut site - Tsai et al 2014"
                     /ApEinfo_revcolor="#c7b0e3"
                     /ApEinfo_fwdcolor="#c7b0e3"
     misc_feature    2309..2323
                     /label="Suffix"
                     /ApEinfo_revcolor="#b1ff67"
                     /ApEinfo_fwdcolor="#b1ff67"
     misc_feature    2324..2329
                     /label="NcoI"
                     /ApEinfo_revcolor="#ff9ccd"
                     /ApEinfo_fwdcolor="#ff9ccd"
     misc_feature    2330..2419
                     /label="ECK120029600 Terminator"
                     /ApEinfo_revcolor="#b4abac"
                     /ApEinfo_fwdcolor="#b4abac"
     misc_feature    2420..2619
                     /label="2017mar28_200bpSpacer1"
                     /ApEinfo_revcolor="#f8d3a9"
                     /ApEinfo_fwdcolor="#f8d3a9"
     misc_feature    2620..2625
                     /label="HindIII"
                     /ApEinfo_revcolor="#ff9ccd"
                     /ApEinfo_fwdcolor="#ff9ccd"
     misc_feature    2626..2640
                     /label="Prefix"
                     /ApEinfo_revcolor="#b1ff67"
                     /ApEinfo_fwdcolor="#b1ff67"
     misc_feature    2644..2663
                     /label="scRNA bs"
                     /ApEinfo_revcolor="#ffef86"
                     /ApEinfo_fwdcolor="#ffef86"
     misc_feature    2690..2724
                     /label="J23117"
                     /ApEinfo_revcolor="#85dae9"
                     /ApEinfo_fwdcolor="#85dae9"
     misc_feature    2727..2741
                     /label="Suffix"
                     /ApEinfo_revcolor="#b1ff67"
                     /ApEinfo_fwdcolor="#b1ff67"
     misc_feature    2742..2771
                     /label="VL2017mar22_25"
                     /ApEinfo_revcolor="#f8d3a9"
                     /ApEinfo_fwdcolor="#f8d3a9"
     misc_feature    2772..2786
                     /label="Prefix"
                     /ApEinfo_revcolor="#b1ff67"
                     /ApEinfo_fwdcolor="#b1ff67"
     misc_feature    complement(2787..2809)
                     /label="bssgRNA-1 _ ANTISENSE is identical (orthogonal set from Didovyk et al 2015)"
                     /ApEinfo_revcolor="#84b0dc"
                     /ApEinfo_fwdcolor="#84b0dc"
     misc_feature    2810..2824
                     /label="Suffix"
                     /ApEinfo_revcolor="#b1ff67"
                     /ApEinfo_fwdcolor="#b1ff67"
     misc_feature    2825..2830
                     /label="BamHI"
                     /ApEinfo_revcolor="#ff9ccd"
                     /ApEinfo_fwdcolor="#ff9ccd"
     misc_feature    2831..2860
                     /label="VL2017mar22_10"
                     /ApEinfo_revcolor="#f8d3a9"
                     /ApEinfo_fwdcolor="#f8d3a9"
     misc_feature    2861..2875
                     /label="Prefix"
                     /ApEinfo_revcolor="#b1ff67"
                     /ApEinfo_fwdcolor="#b1ff67"
     misc_feature    2876..2895
                     /label="Csy4 cut site - Tsai et al 2014"
                     /ApEinfo_revcolor="#c7b0e3"
                     /ApEinfo_fwdcolor="#c7b0e3"
     misc_feature    2896..2929
                     /label="RBS"
                     /ApEinfo_revcolor="#84b0dc"
                     /ApEinfo_fwdcolor="#84b0dc"
     gene            2930..3643
                     /label="sfGFP"
                     /ApEinfo_revcolor="#b1ff67"
                     /ApEinfo_fwdcolor="#b1ff67"
     CDS             2930..3709
                     /label="Translation 2930-3709"
                     /ApEinfo_revcolor="#84b0dc"
                     /ApEinfo_fwdcolor="#84b0dc"
                     /translation="MRKGEELFTGVVPILVELDGDVNGHKFSVRGEGEGDATNGKLTLKFICTTGKLPVPWPTLVTTLTYGVQCFARYPDHMKQHDFFKSAMPEGYVQERTISFKDDGTYKTRAEVKFEGDTLVNRIELKGIDFKEDGNILGHKLEYNFNSHNVYITADKQKNGIKANFKIRHNVEDGSVQLADHYQQNTPIGDGPVLLPDNHYLSTQSVLSKDPNEKRDHMVLLEFVTAAGITHGMDELYKMSRRNTDAITIHSILDWIED**"
     misc_feature    3644..3709
                     /label="MarAn20 (IDT-codon-optimised) degradation tag (C-term)"
                     /ApEinfo_revcolor="#75c6a9"
                     /ApEinfo_fwdcolor="#75c6a9"
     misc_feature    3710..3724
                     /label="Suffix"
                     /ApEinfo_revcolor="#b1ff67"
                     /ApEinfo_fwdcolor="#b1ff67"
     misc_feature    3725..3732
                     /label="SbfI"
                     /ApEinfo_revcolor="#ff9ccd"
                     /ApEinfo_fwdcolor="#ff9ccd"
     misc_feature    3733..3793
                     /label="L3S2P21 Terminator"
                     /ApEinfo_revcolor="#b4abac"
                     /ApEinfo_fwdcolor="#b4abac"
     misc_feature    3794..3993
                     /label="2018mar28_200bpSpacer2.5"
                     /ApEinfo_revcolor="#f8d3a9"
                     /ApEinfo_fwdcolor="#f8d3a9"
     misc_feature    3994..3999
                     /label="SalI"
                     /ApEinfo_revcolor="#ff9ccd"
                     /ApEinfo_fwdcolor="#ff9ccd"
     misc_feature    4000..4014
                     /label="Prefix"
                     /ApEinfo_revcolor="#b1ff67"
                     /ApEinfo_fwdcolor="#b1ff67"
     misc_feature    4015..4033
                     /label="LuxR binding site"
                     /ApEinfo_revcolor="#f58a5e"
                     /ApEinfo_fwdcolor="#f58a5e"
     misc_feature    4015..4070
                     /label="P(Lux)R 54% rel. str. bC- LuxR&AHL-regulated prom."
                     /ApEinfo_revcolor="#ffef86"
                     /ApEinfo_fwdcolor="#ffef86"
     misc_feature    4017..4019
                     /label="LuxR bind motive"
                     /ApEinfo_revcolor="#f58a5e"
                     /ApEinfo_fwdcolor="#f58a5e"
     misc_feature    4030..4032
                     /label="LuxR bind motive"
                     /ApEinfo_revcolor="#f58a5e"
                     /ApEinfo_fwdcolor="#f58a5e"
     misc_feature    4071..4085
                     /label="Suffix"
                     /ApEinfo_revcolor="#b1ff67"
                     /ApEinfo_fwdcolor="#b1ff67"
     misc_feature    4086..4115
                     /label="VL2017mar22_17"
                     /ApEinfo_revcolor="#f8d3a9"
                     /ApEinfo_fwdcolor="#f8d3a9"
     misc_feature    4116..4130
                     /label="Prefix"
                     /ApEinfo_revcolor="#b1ff67"
                     /ApEinfo_fwdcolor="#b1ff67"
     misc_feature    4131..4150
                     /label="Csy4 cut site - Tsai et al 2014"
                     /ApEinfo_revcolor="#c7b0e3"
                     /ApEinfo_fwdcolor="#c7b0e3"
     misc_feature    4151..4256
                     /label="sgRNA-1 (orthogonal set from Didovyk et al 2015)"
                     /ApEinfo_revcolor="#84b0dc"
                     /ApEinfo_fwdcolor="#84b0dc"
     misc_feature    4257..4276
                     /label="Csy4 cut site - Tsai et al 2014"
                     /ApEinfo_revcolor="#c7b0e3"
                     /ApEinfo_fwdcolor="#c7b0e3"
     misc_feature    4277..4291
                     /label="Suffix"
                     /ApEinfo_revcolor="#b1ff67"
                     /ApEinfo_fwdcolor="#b1ff67"
     misc_feature    4292..4297
                     /label="AatII"
                     /ApEinfo_revcolor="#ff9ccd"
                     /ApEinfo_fwdcolor="#ff9ccd"
     misc_feature    4298..4327
                     /label="VL2017mar22_11"
                     /ApEinfo_revcolor="#f8d3a9"
                     /ApEinfo_fwdcolor="#f8d3a9"
     misc_feature    4328..4342
                     /label="Prefix"
                     /ApEinfo_revcolor="#b1ff67"
                     /ApEinfo_fwdcolor="#b1ff67"
     misc_feature    4343..4362
                     /label="Csy4 cut site - Tsai et al 2014"
                     /ApEinfo_revcolor="#c7b0e3"
                     /ApEinfo_fwdcolor="#c7b0e3"
     misc_feature    4363..4396
                     /label="RBS "
                     /ApEinfo_revcolor="#84b0dc"
                     /ApEinfo_fwdcolor="#84b0dc"
     misc_feature    4397..4606
                     /label="RepA70 degradation tag"
                     /ApEinfo_revcolor="#75c6a9"
                     /ApEinfo_fwdcolor="#75c6a9"
     CDS             4397..5332
                     /label="Translation 4397-5332"
                     /ApEinfo_revcolor="#84b0dc"
                     /ApEinfo_fwdcolor="#84b0dc"
                     /translation="MNQSFISDILYADIESKAKELTVNSNNTVQPVALMRLGVFVPKPSKSKGESKEIDATKAFSQLEIAKAEGMVSKGEENNMALIKENMHMKLYMEGTVNNHHFKCTSEGEGKPYEGTQTMRIKAVEGGPLPFAFDILATSFMYGSKTFINHTQGIPDFFKQSFPEGFTWERVTTYEDGGVLTATQDTSLQDGCLIYNVKIRGVNFPSNGPVMQKKTLGWEASTETLYPADGGLEGRADMALKLVGGGHLICNLKTTYRSKKPAKNLKMPGVYYVDRRLERIKEADKETYVEQHEVAVARYCDLPSKLGHRV**"
     misc_feature    4607..5332
                     /label="mKate2 (Potvin-Trottier et al 2016)"
                     /ApEinfo_revcolor="#d59687"
                     /ApEinfo_fwdcolor="#d59687"
     misc_feature    5333..5347
                     /label="Suffix"
                     /ApEinfo_revcolor="#b1ff67"
                     /ApEinfo_fwdcolor="#b1ff67"
     misc_feature    5348..5355
                     /label="NotI"
                     /ApEinfo_revcolor="#ff9ccd"
                     /ApEinfo_fwdcolor="#ff9ccd"
     misc_feature    5356..5412
                     /label="ECK120033737 Terminator"
                     /ApEinfo_revcolor="#b4abac"
                     /ApEinfo_fwdcolor="#b4abac"
     misc_feature    5413..5457
                     /label="VL2017mar15_8"
                     /ApEinfo_revcolor="#f8d3a9"
                     /ApEinfo_fwdcolor="#f8d3a9"
     misc_feature    5458..5463
                     /label="KasI"
                     /ApEinfo_revcolor="#ff9ccd"
                     /ApEinfo_fwdcolor="#ff9ccd"
     misc_feature    5464..5475
                     /label="REspacer2017mar27_15"
                     /ApEinfo_revcolor="#f8d3a9"
                     /ApEinfo_fwdcolor="#f8d3a9"
     misc_feature    5476..5482
                     /label="BbvCI"
                     /ApEinfo_revcolor="#ff9ccd"
                     /ApEinfo_fwdcolor="#ff9ccd"
     misc_feature    5483..5490
                     /label="AscI"
                     /ApEinfo_revcolor="#ff9ccd"
                     /ApEinfo_fwdcolor="#ff9ccd"
     gene            complement(5831..12)
                     /label="KanR"
                     /ApEinfo_revcolor="#d6b295"
                     /ApEinfo_fwdcolor="#d6b295"
ORIGIN
        1 aatatggctc atactcttcc tttttcaata ttattgaagc atttatcagg gttattgtct
       61 catgagcgga tacatatttg aatgtattta gaaaaataaa caaataggca tgctagcgca
      121 gaaacgtcct agaagatgcc aggaggatac ttagcagaga gacaataagg ccggagcgaa
      181 gccgtttttc cataggctcc gcccccctga cgaacatcac gaaatctgac gctcaaatca
      241 gtggtggcga aacccgacag gactataaag ataccaggcg tttccccctg atggctccct
      301 cttgcgctct cctgttcccg tcctgcggcg tccgtgttgt ggtggaggct ttacccaaat
      361 caccacgtcc cgttccgtgt agacagttcg ctccaagctg ggctgtgtgc aagaaccccc
      421 cgttcagccc gactgctgcg ccttatccgg taactatcat cttgagtcca acccggaaag
      481 acacgacaaa acgccactgg cagcagccat tggtaactga gaattagtgg atttagatat
      541 cgagagtctt gaagtggtgg cctaacagag gctacactga aaggacagta tttggtatct
      601 gcgctccact aaagccagtt accaggttaa gcagttcccc aactgactta accttcgatc
      661 aaaccgcctc cccaggcggt tttttcgttt acagagcagg agattacgac gatcgtaaaa
      721 ggatctcaag aagatccttt acggattccc gacaccatca ctctagattt cagtgcaatt
      781 tatctcttca aatgtagcac ctgaagtcag ccccatacga tataagttgt aattctcatg
      841 ttagtcatgc cccgcgccca ccggaaggag ctgactgggt tgCTCCTAgG GTCTGATTCG
      901 TTACCAATTA TGACAACTTG ACGGCTACAT CATTCACTTT TTCTTCACAA CCGGCACGGA
      961 ACTCGCTCGG GCTGGCCCCG GTGCATTTTT TAAATACCCG CGAGAAATAG AGTTGATCGT
     1021 CAAAACCAAC ATTGCGACCG ACGGTGGCGA TAGGCATCCG GGTGGTGCTC AAAAGCAGCT
     1081 TCGCCTGGCT GATACGTTGG TCCTCGCGCC AGCTTAAGAC GCTAATCCCT AACTGCTGGC
     1141 GGAAAAGATG TGACAGACGC GACGGCGACA AGCAAACATG CTGTGCGACG CTGGCGATAT
     1201 CAAAATTGCT GTCTGCCAGG TGATCGCTGA TGTACTGACA AGCCTCGCGT ACCCGATTAT
     1261 CCATCGGTGG ATGGAGCGAC TCGTTAATCG CTTCCATGCG CCGCAGTAAC AATTGCTCAA
     1321 GCAGATTTAT CGCCAGCAGC TCCGAATAGC GCCCTTCCCC TTGCCCGGCG TTAATGATTT
     1381 GCCCAAACAG GTCGCTGAAA TGCGGCTGGT GCGCTTCATC CGGGCGAAAG AACCCCGTAT
     1441 TGGCAAATAT TGACGGCCAG TTAAGCCATT CATGCCAGTA GGCGCGCGGA CGAAAGTAAA
     1501 CCCACTGGTG ATACCATTCG CGAGCCTCCG GATGACGACC GTAGTGATGA ATCTCTCCTG
     1561 GCGGGAACAG CAAAATATCA CCCGGTCGGC AAACAAATTC TCGTCCCTGA TTTTTCACCA
     1621 CCCCCTGACC GCGAATGGTG AGATTGAGAA TATAACCTTT CATTCCCAGC GGTCGGTCGA
     1681 TAAAAAAATC GAGATAACCG TTGGCCTCAA TCGGCGTTAA ACCCGCCACC AGATGGGCAT
     1741 TAAACGAGTA TCCCGGCAGC AGGGGATCAT TTTGCGCTTC AGCCATACTT TTCATACTCC
     1801 CGCCATTCAG AGAAGAAACC AATTGTCCAT ATTGCATCAG ACATTGCCGT CACTGCGTCT
     1861 TTTACTGGCT CTTCTCGCTA ACCAAACCGG TAACCCCGCT TATTAAAAGC ATTCTGTAAC
     1921 AAAGCGGGAC CAAAGCCATG ACAAAAACGC GTAACAAAAG TGTCTATAAT CACGGCAGAA
     1981 AAGTCCACAT TGATTATTTG CACGGCGTCA CACTTTGCTA TGCCATAGCA TTTTTATCCA
     2041 TAAGATTAGC GGtTCCTACC TGACGCTTTT TATCGCAACT CTCTACTGTT TCTCCATACC
     2101 GAATTCATAG GATAGATTCT GGAAACTTTA CCGTCCGAGC TCCAGCCTGC GGTCCGGGTT
     2161 CACTGCCGTA TAGGCAGTTG TGTCCAGAAC GCTCCGTGTT TTAGAGCTAG AAATAGCAAG
     2221 TTAAAATAAG GCTAGTCCGT TATCAACTTG AAAAAGTGGC ACATGAGGAT CACCCATGTG
     2281 CTTTTTTTGT TCACTGCCGT ATAGGCAGTC GCTGGGACGC CCGCCATGGT TCAGCCAAAA
     2341 AACTTAAGAC CGCCGGTCTT GTCCACTACC TTGCAGTAAT GCGGTGGACA GGATCGGCGG
     2401 TTTTCTTTTC TCTTCTCAAT TCTTCTGACC TGTAACGAAT AATAGATAGT AAAGTAGTCT
     2461 CCGATTGAGT TTTCTCTGCC GAGTCCCACC CAGTTCTGTG ATTTCAGTAA GTTGGTAATT
     2521 GATACACTGT TGCGAGAACT GCTGCCTGGT AGTAGATAGG TTGTTATTGA GTAAGAAGGT
     2581 AAAGTGAACG AAATCCCTGA AACTGAGACT GTAGAAAATA AGCTTCAGCC TGCGGTCCGG
     2641 CCTACGGAGC GTTCTGGACA CAACGTCGTC TTGAAGTTGC GATTATAGAT TGACAGCTAG
     2701 CTCAGTCCTA GGGATTGTGC TAGCGATCGC TGGGACGCCC GAGTGACGAC TGCGAAGTAA
     2761 CCTCTATTTA TCAGCCTGCG GTCCGGccaC ACTAGAGTCT AGCTTGAGAT CGCTGGGACG
     2821 CCCGGGATCC AAGAGATTTC TACACGATTG AGCACTGTCT CAGCCTGCGG TCCGGGTTCA
     2881 CTGCCGTATA GGCAGTAATT TTGTTTAACT TTAAGAAGGA GATATACATA TGCGTAAAGG
     2941 CGAAGAACTG TTTACCGGTG TGGTTCCGAT TCTGGTGGAA CTGGACGGCG ATGTTAATGG
     3001 TCATAAATTC AGTGTTCGCG GCGAAGGTGA AGGCGATGCG ACGAACGGCA AACTGACCCT
     3061 GAAATTTATC TGCACCACGG GTAAACTGCC GGTCCCGTGG CCGACGCTGG TGACCACGCT
     3121 GACCTATGGC GTTCAATGTT TTGCGCGTTA CCCGGATCAC ATGAAACAGC ACGACTTTTT
     3181 CAAATCGGCC ATGCCGGAAG GCTATGTGCA GGAACGTACG ATTAGCTTTA AAGACGATGG
     3241 TACGTATAAA ACCCGCGCGG AAGTGAAATT CGAAGGCGAT ACCCTGGTTA ACCGTATCGA
     3301 ACTGAAAGGT ATCGATTTCA AAGAAGACGG CAATATTCTG GGTCATAAAC TGGAATATAA
     3361 CTTCAATTCC CACAACGTGT ACATCACCGC GGATAAACAG AAAAACGGCA TTAAAGCCAA
     3421 TTTCAAAATC CGCCATAATG TGGAAGATGG TAGCGTTCAG CTGGCCGACC ACTATCAGCA
     3481 AAACACGCCG ATTGGTGATG GCCCGGTCCT GCTGCCGGAC AATCACTACC TGAGTACCCA
     3541 GTCCGTGCTG TCAAAAGATC CGAACGAAAA ACGTGACCAC ATGGTCCTGC TGGAATTTGT
     3601 GACGGCTGCG GGTATCACCC ACGGCATGGA CGAACTGTAT AAAATGTCCC GCCGTAATAC
     3661 TGACGCCATC ACAATCCACA GCATCCTGGA TTGGATTGAA GACTAATAAT CGCTGGGACG
     3721 CCCGCCTGCA GGCTCGGTAC CAAATTCCAG AAAAGAGGCC TCCCGAAAGG GGGGCCTTTT
     3781 TTCGTTTTGG TCCTAATAGA TAAAGGATAG GTCTGGTAGT GTTGTTCGTT CTCGCAGGTA
     3841 AATCAATAAT ACTCAGCAGT TCCGTAGACT TTTCAGTGGG ACAGGGTAGC GATAACAGAT
     3901 AGATTGTAAT AAGACACAGT AGGTGCTCGT AGTTGCGTGA AGAGAACCGC TCAGGAAATC
     3961 CAGTCAGAAG TATTGGTAAT CGTTGAAAAC TCAGTCGACC AGCCTGCGGT CCGGacctgt
     4021 aggatcgtac aTgCTGACAt tgtgagcgga taacaaTACT GTttcttcaa TCGCTGGGAC
     4081 GCCCGGTAGT GCTTATCAGA CCCAATACTG TTGAACAGCC TGCGGTCCGG GTTCACTGCC
     4141 GTATAGGCAG TCTCAAGCTA GACTCTAGTG GTTTcAGAGC TATGCTGGAA ACAGCATAGC
     4201 AAGTTgAAAT AAGGCTAGTC CGTTATCAAC TTGAAAAAGT GGCACCGAGT CGGTGCGTTC
     4261 ACTGCCGTAT AGGCAGTCGC TGGGACGCCC GGACGTCCTA TTACACTCGT CGTTGGAAAC
     4321 TGAAGATCAG CCTGCGGTCC GGGTTCACTG CCGTATAGGC AGTAATTTTG TTTAACTTTA
     4381 AGAAGGAGAT ATACATATGA ATCAGTCATT CATCTCGGAC ATCTTATATG CCGACATCGA
     4441 ATCGAAGGCT AAGGAACTTA CAGTCAATTC CAACAATACT GTCCAGCCGG TCGCGCTTAT
     4501 GCGCTTAGGA GTTTTCGTTC CCAAACCTTC CAAGAGCAAA GGAGAAAGTA AGGAAATTGA
     4561 CGCCACCAAA GCCTTCTCTC AACTGGAGAT TGCTAAAGCA GAGGGCatgg ttagtaaagg
     4621 agaagaaaat aacatggcaC TGATTAAGGA GAACATGCAC ATGAAGCTGT ACATGGAGGG
     4681 CACCGTGAAC AACCACCACT TCAAGTGCAC ATCCGAGGGC GAAGGCAAGC CCTACGAGGG
     4741 CACCCAGACC ATGAGAATCA AGgccGTCGA GGGCGGCCCT CTCCCCTTCG CCTTCGACAT
     4801 CCTGGCTACC AGCTTCATGT ACGGCAGCAA AACCTTCATC AACCACACCC AGGGCATCCC
     4861 CGACTTCTTT AAGCAGTCCT TCCCTGAGGG CTTCACATGG GAGAGAGTCA CCACATACGA
     4921 AGACGGGGGC GTGCTGACCG CTACCCAGGA CACCAGCCTC CAGGACGGCT GCCTCATCTA
     4981 CAACGTCAAG ATCAGAGGGG TGAACTTCCC ATCCAACGGC CCTGTGATGC AGAAGAAAAC
     5041 ACTCGGCTGG GAGGCCTCCA CCGAGaccCT GTACCCCGCT GACGGCGGCC TGGAAGGCAG
     5101 AgcCGACATG GCCCTGAAGC TCGTGGGCGG GGGCCACCTG ATCTGCAACT TGAAGACCAC
     5161 ATACAGATCC AAGAAACCCG CTAAGAACCT CAAGATGCCC GGCGTCTACT ATGTGGACAG
     5221 AAGACTGGAA AGAATCAAGG AGGCCGACAA AGAGACCTAC GTCGAGCAGC ACGAGGTGGC
     5281 TGTGGCCAGA TACTGCGACC TCCCTAGCAA ACTGGGGCAC AgAgtctaAT AATCGCTGGG
     5341 ACGCCCGGCG GCCGCggaaa cacagAAAAA AGCCCGCACC TGACAGTGCG GGCTTTTTTT
     5401 TTcgaccaaa ggTAGCGAAC GACGAGTCAC TGTTGAGGAT AAATACTTTC TCTACTAGGC
     5461 GCCTGTTACA CAGGTCCTCA GCGGCGCGCC TTTGTCGGTG AACGCTCTCC TGAGTAGGAC
     5521 AAATCCGCCG GGAGCGGATT TGAACGTTGT GAAGCAACGG CCCGGAGGGT GGCGGGCAGG
     5581 ACGCCCGCCA TAAACTGCCA GGCATCAAAC TAAGCAGAAG GCCATCCTGA CGGATGGCCT
     5641 TTTTGCGTTT CAGATCTACC GGTaaaccag caatagacat aagcggctat ttaacgaccc
     5701 tgccctgaac cgacgacaag ctgacgaccg ggtctccgca agtggcactt ttcggggaaa
     5761 tgtgcgcgga acccctattt gtttattttt ctaaatacat tcaaatatgt atccgctcat
     5821 gaattaattc ttagaaaaac tcatcgagca tcaaatgaaa ctgcaattta ttcatatcag
     5881 gattatcaat accatatttt tgaaaaagcc gtttctgtaa tgaaggagaa aactcaccga
     5941 ggcagttcca taggatggca agatcctggt atcggtctgc gattccgact cgtccaacat
     6001 caatacaacc tattaatttc ccctcgtcaa aaataaggtt atcaagtgag aaatcaccat
     6061 gagtgacgac tgaatccggt gagaatggca aaagtttatg catttctttc cagacttgtt
     6121 caacaggcca gccattacgc tcgtcatcaa aatcactcgc atcaaccaaa ccgttattca
     6181 ttcgtgattg cgcctgagcg agacgaaata cgcggtcgct gttaaaagga caattacaaa
     6241 caggaatcga atgcaaccgg cgcaggaaca ctgccagcgc atcaacaata ttttcacctg
     6301 aatcaggata ttcttctaat acctggaatg ctgttttccc ggggatcgca gtggtgagta
     6361 accatgcatc atcaggagta cggataaaat gcttgatggt cggaagaggc ataaattccg
     6421 tcagccagtt tagtctgacc atctcatctg taacatcatt ggcaacgcta cctttgccat
     6481 gtttcagaaa caactctggc gcatcgggct tcccatacaa tcgatagatt gtcgcacctg
     6541 attgcccgac attatcgcga gcccatttat acccatataa atcagcatcc atgttggaat
     6601 ttaatcgcgg cctagagcaa gacgtttccc gttg
//
