# Supplementary material for: Synthetic gene circuits combining CRISPR interference and CRISPR activation in E. coli: importance of equal guide RNA binding affinities to avoid context-dependent effects
Source: bioRxiv preprint, doi:10.1101/2023.06.13.544730, version 1 (2023-06-13)
Supplement: Plasmid sequences [file 544730_file02.zip › pColA_CrisprAv3.3.2.gb]

LOCUS       pColA_CrisprAv3.3.2     6639 bp ds-DNA     circular     12-JUN-2023
DEFINITION  .
COMMENT     Imported using the Genbank importer. File name:
            pcola_crisprav3-3-2-no_rep.gb
FEATURES             Location/Qualifiers
     oriT            122..757
                     /label="ColA ori"
                     /ApEinfo_revcolor="#9eafd2"
                     /ApEinfo_fwdcolor="#9eafd2"
     gene            complement(908..1786)
                     /label="araC"
                     /ApEinfo_revcolor="#d59687"
                     /ApEinfo_fwdcolor="#d59687"
     CDS             complement(908..1786)
                     /label="Translation 1786-908"
                     /ApEinfo_revcolor="#84b0dc"
                     /ApEinfo_fwdcolor="#84b0dc"
                     /translation="MAEAQNDPLLPGYSFNAHLVAGLTPIEANGYLDFFIDRPLGMKGYILNLTIRGQGVVKNQGREFVCRPGDILLFPPGEIHHYGRHPEAREWYHQWVYFRPRAYWHEWLNWPSIFANTGFFRPDEAHQPHFSDLFGQIINAGQGEGRYSELLAINLLEQLLLRRMEAINESLHPPMDNRVREACQYISDHLADSNFDIASVAQHVCLSPSRLSHLFRQQLGISVLSWREDQRISQAKLLLSTTRMPIATVGRNVGFDDQLYFSRVFKKCTGASPSEFRAGCEEKVNDVAVKLS*"
     promoter        2060..2088
                     /label="pBAD promoter"
                     /ApEinfo_revcolor="#b1ff67"
                     /ApEinfo_fwdcolor="#b1ff67"
     misc_feature    2101..2106
                     /label="EcoRI"
                     /ApEinfo_revcolor="#ff9ccd"
                     /ApEinfo_fwdcolor="#ff9ccd"
     misc_feature    2107..2136
                     /label="VL2017mar22_14"
                     /ApEinfo_revcolor="#f8d3a9"
                     /ApEinfo_fwdcolor="#f8d3a9"
     misc_feature    2137..2142
                     /label="SacI"
                     /ApEinfo_revcolor="#ff9ccd"
                     /ApEinfo_fwdcolor="#ff9ccd"
     misc_feature    2143..2157
                     /label="Prefix"
                     /ApEinfo_revcolor="#b1ff67"
                     /ApEinfo_fwdcolor="#b1ff67"
     misc_feature    2158..2177
                     /label="Csy4 cut site - Tsai et al 2014"
                     /ApEinfo_revcolor="#c7b0e3"
                     /ApEinfo_fwdcolor="#c7b0e3"
     misc_feature    2178..2197
                     /label="j306"
                     /ApEinfo_revcolor="#c7b0e3"
                     /ApEinfo_fwdcolor="#c7b0e3"
     misc_feature    2178..2288
                     /label="scRNA b2"
                     /ApEinfo_revcolor="#75c6a9"
                     /ApEinfo_fwdcolor="#75c6a9"
     misc_feature    2289..2308
                     /label="Csy4 cut site - Tsai et al 2014"
                     /ApEinfo_revcolor="#c7b0e3"
                     /ApEinfo_fwdcolor="#c7b0e3"
     misc_feature    2309..2323
                     /label="Suffix"
                     /ApEinfo_revcolor="#b1ff67"
                     /ApEinfo_fwdcolor="#b1ff67"
     misc_feature    2324..2329
                     /label="NcoI"
                     /ApEinfo_revcolor="#ff9ccd"
                     /ApEinfo_fwdcolor="#ff9ccd"
     misc_feature    2330..2419
                     /label="ECK120029600 Terminator"
                     /ApEinfo_revcolor="#b4abac"
                     /ApEinfo_fwdcolor="#b4abac"
     misc_feature    2420..2619
                     /label="2017mar28_200bpSpacer1"
                     /ApEinfo_revcolor="#f8d3a9"
                     /ApEinfo_fwdcolor="#f8d3a9"
     misc_feature    2620..2625
                     /label="HindIII"
                     /ApEinfo_revcolor="#ff9ccd"
                     /ApEinfo_fwdcolor="#ff9ccd"
     misc_feature    2626..2640
                     /label="Prefix"
                     /ApEinfo_revcolor="#b1ff67"
                     /ApEinfo_fwdcolor="#b1ff67"
     misc_feature    2641..2726
                     /label="activation part"
                     /ApEinfo_revcolor="#75c6a9"
                     /ApEinfo_fwdcolor="#75c6a9"
     misc_feature    2644..2663
                     /label="bs"
                     /ApEinfo_revcolor="#ffef86"
                     /ApEinfo_fwdcolor="#ffef86"
     misc_feature    2690..2724
                     /label="J23117"
                     /ApEinfo_revcolor="#85dae9"
                     /ApEinfo_fwdcolor="#85dae9"
     misc_feature    2727..2741
                     /label="Suffix"
                     /ApEinfo_revcolor="#b1ff67"
                     /ApEinfo_fwdcolor="#b1ff67"
     misc_feature    2742..2771
                     /label="VL2017mar22_25"
                     /ApEinfo_revcolor="#f8d3a9"
                     /ApEinfo_fwdcolor="#f8d3a9"
     misc_feature    2772..2786
                     /label="Prefix"
                     /ApEinfo_revcolor="#b1ff67"
                     /ApEinfo_fwdcolor="#b1ff67"
     misc_feature    complement(2787..2809)
                     /label="bssgRNA-1 _ ANTISENSE is identical (orthogonal set from Didovyk et al 2015)"
                     /ApEinfo_revcolor="#84b0dc"
                     /ApEinfo_fwdcolor="#84b0dc"
     misc_feature    2810..2824
                     /label="Suffix"
                     /ApEinfo_revcolor="#b1ff67"
                     /ApEinfo_fwdcolor="#b1ff67"
     misc_feature    2825..2830
                     /label="BamHI"
                     /ApEinfo_revcolor="#ff9ccd"
                     /ApEinfo_fwdcolor="#ff9ccd"
     misc_feature    2831..2860
                     /label="VL2017mar22_10"
                     /ApEinfo_revcolor="#f8d3a9"
                     /ApEinfo_fwdcolor="#f8d3a9"
     misc_feature    2861..2875
                     /label="Prefix"
                     /ApEinfo_revcolor="#b1ff67"
                     /ApEinfo_fwdcolor="#b1ff67"
     misc_feature    2876..2895
                     /label="Csy4 cut site - Tsai et al 2014"
                     /ApEinfo_revcolor="#c7b0e3"
                     /ApEinfo_fwdcolor="#c7b0e3"
     misc_feature    2896..2929
                     /label="RBS"
                     /ApEinfo_revcolor="#84b0dc"
                     /ApEinfo_fwdcolor="#84b0dc"
     gene            2930..3643
                     /label="sfGFP"
                     /ApEinfo_revcolor="#b1ff67"
                     /ApEinfo_fwdcolor="#b1ff67"
     CDS             2930..3709
                     /label="Translation 2930-3709"
                     /ApEinfo_revcolor="#84b0dc"
                     /ApEinfo_fwdcolor="#84b0dc"
                     /translation="MRKGEELFTGVVPILVELDGDVNGHKFSVRGEGEGDATNGKLTLKFICTTGKLPVPWPTLVTTLTYGVQCFARYPDHMKQHDFFKSAMPEGYVQERTISFKDDGTYKTRAEVKFEGDTLVNRIELKGIDFKEDGNILGHKLEYNFNSHNVYITADKQKNGIKANFKIRHNVEDGSVQLADHYQQNTPIGDGPVLLPDNHYLSTQSVLSKDPNEKRDHMVLLEFVTAAGITHGMDELYKMSRRNTDAITIHSILDWIED**"
     misc_feature    3644..3709
                     /label="MarAn20 "
                     /ApEinfo_revcolor="#75c6a9"
                     /ApEinfo_fwdcolor="#75c6a9"
     misc_feature    3710..3724
                     /label="Suffix"
                     /ApEinfo_revcolor="#b1ff67"
                     /ApEinfo_fwdcolor="#b1ff67"
     misc_feature    3725..3732
                     /label="SbfI"
                     /ApEinfo_revcolor="#ff9ccd"
                     /ApEinfo_fwdcolor="#ff9ccd"
     misc_feature    3733..3793
                     /label="L3S2P21 Terminator"
                     /ApEinfo_revcolor="#b4abac"
                     /ApEinfo_fwdcolor="#b4abac"
     misc_feature    3794..3993
                     /label="2018mar28_200bpSpacer2.5"
                     /ApEinfo_revcolor="#f8d3a9"
                     /ApEinfo_fwdcolor="#f8d3a9"
     misc_feature    3994..3999
                     /label="SalI"
                     /ApEinfo_revcolor="#ff9ccd"
                     /ApEinfo_fwdcolor="#ff9ccd"
     misc_feature    4000..4014
                     /label="Prefix"
                     /ApEinfo_revcolor="#b1ff67"
                     /ApEinfo_fwdcolor="#b1ff67"
     misc_feature    4015..4033
                     /label="LuxR binding site"
                     /ApEinfo_revcolor="#f58a5e"
                     /ApEinfo_fwdcolor="#f58a5e"
     misc_feature    4015..4070
                     /label="P(Lux)R 54% rel. str. bC- LuxR&AHL-regulated prom."
                     /ApEinfo_revcolor="#ffef86"
                     /ApEinfo_fwdcolor="#ffef86"
     misc_feature    4017..4019
                     /label="LuxR bind motive"
                     /ApEinfo_revcolor="#f58a5e"
                     /ApEinfo_fwdcolor="#f58a5e"
     misc_feature    4030..4032
                     /label="LuxR bind motive"
                     /ApEinfo_revcolor="#f58a5e"
                     /ApEinfo_fwdcolor="#f58a5e"
     misc_feature    4071..4085
                     /label="Suffix"
                     /ApEinfo_revcolor="#b1ff67"
                     /ApEinfo_fwdcolor="#b1ff67"
     misc_feature    4086..4115
                     /label="VL2017mar22_17"
                     /ApEinfo_revcolor="#f8d3a9"
                     /ApEinfo_fwdcolor="#f8d3a9"
     misc_feature    4116..4130
                     /label="Prefix"
                     /ApEinfo_revcolor="#b1ff67"
                     /ApEinfo_fwdcolor="#b1ff67"
     misc_feature    4131..4150
                     /label="Csy4 cut site - Tsai et al 2014"
                     /ApEinfo_revcolor="#c7b0e3"
                     /ApEinfo_fwdcolor="#c7b0e3"
     misc_feature    4151..4170
                     /label="sgRNA-1 (orthogonal set from Didovyk et al 2015)"
                     /ApEinfo_revcolor="#84b0dc"
                     /ApEinfo_fwdcolor="#84b0dc"
     misc_feature    4151..4261
                     /label="scRNA b2"
                     /ApEinfo_revcolor="#75c6a9"
                     /ApEinfo_fwdcolor="#75c6a9"
     misc_feature    4262..4281
                     /label="Csy4 cut site - Tsai et al 2014"
                     /ApEinfo_revcolor="#c7b0e3"
                     /ApEinfo_fwdcolor="#c7b0e3"
     misc_feature    4282..4296
                     /label="Suffix"
                     /ApEinfo_revcolor="#b1ff67"
                     /ApEinfo_fwdcolor="#b1ff67"
     misc_feature    4297..4302
                     /label="AatII"
                     /ApEinfo_revcolor="#ff9ccd"
                     /ApEinfo_fwdcolor="#ff9ccd"
     misc_feature    4303..4332
                     /label="VL2017mar22_11"
                     /ApEinfo_revcolor="#f8d3a9"
                     /ApEinfo_fwdcolor="#f8d3a9"
     misc_feature    4333..4347
                     /label="Prefix"
                     /ApEinfo_revcolor="#b1ff67"
                     /ApEinfo_fwdcolor="#b1ff67"
     misc_feature    4348..4367
                     /label="Csy4 cut site - Tsai et al 2014"
                     /ApEinfo_revcolor="#c7b0e3"
                     /ApEinfo_fwdcolor="#c7b0e3"
     misc_feature    4368..4401
                     /label="RBS "
                     /ApEinfo_revcolor="#84b0dc"
                     /ApEinfo_fwdcolor="#84b0dc"
     misc_feature    4402..4611
                     /label="RepA70"
                     /ApEinfo_revcolor="#75c6a9"
                     /ApEinfo_fwdcolor="#75c6a9"
     CDS             4402..5337
                     /label="Translation 4402-5337"
                     /ApEinfo_revcolor="#84b0dc"
                     /ApEinfo_fwdcolor="#84b0dc"
                     /translation="MNQSFISDILYADIESKAKELTVNSNNTVQPVALMRLGVFVPKPSKSKGESKEIDATKAFSQLEIAKAEGMVSKGEENNMALIKENMHMKLYMEGTVNNHHFKCTSEGEGKPYEGTQTMRIKAVEGGPLPFAFDILATSFMYGSKTFINHTQGIPDFFKQSFPEGFTWERVTTYEDGGVLTATQDTSLQDGCLIYNVKIRGVNFPSNGPVMQKKTLGWEASTETLYPADGGLEGRADMALKLVGGGHLICNLKTTYRSKKPAKNLKMPGVYYVDRRLERIKEADKETYVEQHEVAVARYCDLPSKLGHRV**"
     misc_feature    4612..5337
                     /label="mKate2 hybrid (Potvin-Trottier et al 2016)"
                     /ApEinfo_revcolor="#d59687"
                     /ApEinfo_fwdcolor="#d59687"
     misc_feature    5338..5352
                     /label="Suffix"
                     /ApEinfo_revcolor="#b1ff67"
                     /ApEinfo_fwdcolor="#b1ff67"
     misc_feature    5353..5360
                     /label="NotI"
                     /ApEinfo_revcolor="#ff9ccd"
                     /ApEinfo_fwdcolor="#ff9ccd"
     misc_feature    5361..5417
                     /label="ECK120033737 Terminator"
                     /ApEinfo_revcolor="#b4abac"
                     /ApEinfo_fwdcolor="#b4abac"
     misc_feature    5418..5462
                     /label="VL2017mar15_8"
                     /ApEinfo_revcolor="#f8d3a9"
                     /ApEinfo_fwdcolor="#f8d3a9"
     misc_feature    5463..5468
                     /label="KasI"
                     /ApEinfo_revcolor="#ff9ccd"
                     /ApEinfo_fwdcolor="#ff9ccd"
     misc_feature    5469..5480
                     /label="REspacer2017mar27_15"
                     /ApEinfo_revcolor="#f8d3a9"
                     /ApEinfo_fwdcolor="#f8d3a9"
     misc_feature    5481..5487
                     /label="BbvCI"
                     /ApEinfo_revcolor="#ff9ccd"
                     /ApEinfo_fwdcolor="#ff9ccd"
     misc_feature    5488..5495
                     /label="AscI"
                     /ApEinfo_revcolor="#ff9ccd"
                     /ApEinfo_fwdcolor="#ff9ccd"
     gene            complement(5836..12)
                     /label="KanR"
                     /ApEinfo_revcolor="#d6b295"
                     /ApEinfo_fwdcolor="#d6b295"
ORIGIN
        1 aatatggctc atactcttcc tttttcaata ttattgaagc atttatcagg gttattgtct
       61 catgagcgga tacatatttg aatgtattta gaaaaataaa caaataggca tgctagcgca
      121 gaaacgtcct agaagatgcc aggaggatac ttagcagaga gacaataagg ccggagcgaa
      181 gccgtttttc cataggctcc gcccccctga cgaacatcac gaaatctgac gctcaaatca
      241 gtggtggcga aacccgacag gactataaag ataccaggcg tttccccctg atggctccct
      301 cttgcgctct cctgttcccg tcctgcggcg tccgtgttgt ggtggaggct ttacccaaat
      361 caccacgtcc cgttccgtgt agacagttcg ctccaagctg ggctgtgtgc aagaaccccc
      421 cgttcagccc gactgctgcg ccttatccgg taactatcat cttgagtcca acccggaaag
      481 acacgacaaa acgccactgg cagcagccat tggtaactga gaattagtgg atttagatat
      541 cgagagtctt gaagtggtgg cctaacagag gctacactga aaggacagta tttggtatct
      601 gcgctccact aaagccagtt accaggttaa gcagttcccc aactgactta accttcgatc
      661 aaaccgcctc cccaggcggt tttttcgttt acagagcagg agattacgac gatcgtaaaa
      721 ggatctcaag aagatccttt acggattccc gacaccatca ctctagattt cagtgcaatt
      781 tatctcttca aatgtagcac ctgaagtcag ccccatacga tataagttgt aattctcatg
      841 ttagtcatgc cccgcgccca ccggaaggag ctgactgggt tgCTCCTAgG GTCTGATTCG
      901 TTACCAATTA TGACAACTTG ACGGCTACAT CATTCACTTT TTCTTCACAA CCGGCACGGA
      961 ACTCGCTCGG GCTGGCCCCG GTGCATTTTT TAAATACCCG CGAGAAATAG AGTTGATCGT
     1021 CAAAACCAAC ATTGCGACCG ACGGTGGCGA TAGGCATCCG GGTGGTGCTC AAAAGCAGCT
     1081 TCGCCTGGCT GATACGTTGG TCCTCGCGCC AGCTTAAGAC GCTAATCCCT AACTGCTGGC
     1141 GGAAAAGATG TGACAGACGC GACGGCGACA AGCAAACATG CTGTGCGACG CTGGCGATAT
     1201 CAAAATTGCT GTCTGCCAGG TGATCGCTGA TGTACTGACA AGCCTCGCGT ACCCGATTAT
     1261 CCATCGGTGG ATGGAGCGAC TCGTTAATCG CTTCCATGCG CCGCAGTAAC AATTGCTCAA
     1321 GCAGATTTAT CGCCAGCAGC TCCGAATAGC GCCCTTCCCC TTGCCCGGCG TTAATGATTT
     1381 GCCCAAACAG GTCGCTGAAA TGCGGCTGGT GCGCTTCATC CGGGCGAAAG AACCCCGTAT
     1441 TGGCAAATAT TGACGGCCAG TTAAGCCATT CATGCCAGTA GGCGCGCGGA CGAAAGTAAA
     1501 CCCACTGGTG ATACCATTCG CGAGCCTCCG GATGACGACC GTAGTGATGA ATCTCTCCTG
     1561 GCGGGAACAG CAAAATATCA CCCGGTCGGC AAACAAATTC TCGTCCCTGA TTTTTCACCA
     1621 CCCCCTGACC GCGAATGGTG AGATTGAGAA TATAACCTTT CATTCCCAGC GGTCGGTCGA
     1681 TAAAAAAATC GAGATAACCG TTGGCCTCAA TCGGCGTTAA ACCCGCCACC AGATGGGCAT
     1741 TAAACGAGTA TCCCGGCAGC AGGGGATCAT TTTGCGCTTC AGCCATACTT TTCATACTCC
     1801 CGCCATTCAG AGAAGAAACC AATTGTCCAT ATTGCATCAG ACATTGCCGT CACTGCGTCT
     1861 TTTACTGGCT CTTCTCGCTA ACCAAACCGG TAACCCCGCT TATTAAAAGC ATTCTGTAAC
     1921 AAAGCGGGAC CAAAGCCATG ACAAAAACGC GTAACAAAAG TGTCTATAAT CACGGCAGAA
     1981 AAGTCCACAT TGATTATTTG CACGGCGTCA CACTTTGCTA TGCCATAGCA TTTTTATCCA
     2041 TAAGATTAGC GGtTCCTACC TGACGCTTTT TATCGCAACT CTCTACTGTT TCTCCATACC
     2101 GAATTCATAG GATAGATTCT GGAAACTTTA CCGTCCGAGC TCCAGCCTGC GGTCCGGGTT
     2161 CACTGCCGTA TAGGCAGTTG TGTCCAGAAC GCTCCGTGTT TTAGAGCTAG AAATAGCAAG
     2221 TTAAAATAAG GCTAGTCCGT TATCAACTTG AAAAAGTGGC ACATGAGGAT CACCCATGTG
     2281 CTTTTTTTGT TCACTGCCGT ATAGGCAGTC GCTGGGACGC CCGCCATGGT TCAGCCAAAA
     2341 AACTTAAGAC CGCCGGTCTT GTCCACTACC TTGCAGTAAT GCGGTGGACA GGATCGGCGG
     2401 TTTTCTTTTC TCTTCTCAAT TCTTCTGACC TGTAACGAAT AATAGATAGT AAAGTAGTCT
     2461 CCGATTGAGT TTTCTCTGCC GAGTCCCACC CAGTTCTGTG ATTTCAGTAA GTTGGTAATT
     2521 GATACACTGT TGCGAGAACT GCTGCCTGGT AGTAGATAGG TTGTTATTGA GTAAGAAGGT
     2581 AAAGTGAACG AAATCCCTGA AACTGAGACT GTAGAAAATA AGCTTCAGCC TGCGGTCCGG
     2641 CCTACGGAGC GTTCTGGACA CAACGTCGTC TTGAAGTTGC GATTATAGAT TGACAGCTAG
     2701 CTCAGTCCTA GGGATTGTGC TAGCGATCGC TGGGACGCCC GAGTGACGAC TGCGAAGTAA
     2761 CCTCTATTTA TCAGCCTGCG GTCCGGccaC ACTAGAGTCT AGCTTGAGAT CGCTGGGACG
     2821 CCCGGGATCC AAGAGATTTC TACACGATTG AGCACTGTCT CAGCCTGCGG TCCGGGTTCA
     2881 CTGCCGTATA GGCAGTAATT TTGTTTAACT TTAAGAAGGA GATATACATA TGCGTAAAGG
     2941 CGAAGAACTG TTTACCGGTG TGGTTCCGAT TCTGGTGGAA CTGGACGGCG ATGTTAATGG
     3001 TCATAAATTC AGTGTTCGCG GCGAAGGTGA AGGCGATGCG ACGAACGGCA AACTGACCCT
     3061 GAAATTTATC TGCACCACGG GTAAACTGCC GGTCCCGTGG CCGACGCTGG TGACCACGCT
     3121 GACCTATGGC GTTCAATGTT TTGCGCGTTA CCCGGATCAC ATGAAACAGC ACGACTTTTT
     3181 CAAATCGGCC ATGCCGGAAG GCTATGTGCA GGAACGTACG ATTAGCTTTA AAGACGATGG
     3241 TACGTATAAA ACCCGCGCGG AAGTGAAATT CGAAGGCGAT ACCCTGGTTA ACCGTATCGA
     3301 ACTGAAAGGT ATCGATTTCA AAGAAGACGG CAATATTCTG GGTCATAAAC TGGAATATAA
     3361 CTTCAATTCC CACAACGTGT ACATCACCGC GGATAAACAG AAAAACGGCA TTAAAGCCAA
     3421 TTTCAAAATC CGCCATAATG TGGAAGATGG TAGCGTTCAG CTGGCCGACC ACTATCAGCA
     3481 AAACACGCCG ATTGGTGATG GCCCGGTCCT GCTGCCGGAC AATCACTACC TGAGTACCCA
     3541 GTCCGTGCTG TCAAAAGATC CGAACGAAAA ACGTGACCAC ATGGTCCTGC TGGAATTTGT
     3601 GACGGCTGCG GGTATCACCC ACGGCATGGA CGAACTGTAT AAAATGTCCC GCCGTAATAC
     3661 TGACGCCATC ACAATCCACA GCATCCTGGA TTGGATTGAA GACTAATAAT CGCTGGGACG
     3721 CCCGCCTGCA GGCTCGGTAC CAAATTCCAG AAAAGAGGCC TCCCGAAAGG GGGGCCTTTT
     3781 TTCGTTTTGG TCCTAATAGA TAAAGGATAG GTCTGGTAGT GTTGTTCGTT CTCGCAGGTA
     3841 AATCAATAAT ACTCAGCAGT TCCGTAGACT TTTCAGTGGG ACAGGGTAGC GATAACAGAT
     3901 AGATTGTAAT AAGACACAGT AGGTGCTCGT AGTTGCGTGA AGAGAACCGC TCAGGAAATC
     3961 CAGTCAGAAG TATTGGTAAT CGTTGAAAAC TCAGTCGACC AGCCTGCGGT CCGGacctgt
     4021 aggatcgtac aTgCTGACAt tgtgagcgga taacaaTACT GTttcttcaa TCGCTGGGAC
     4081 GCCCGGTAGT GCTTATCAGA CCCAATACTG TTGAACAGCC TGCGGTCCGG GTTCACTGCC
     4141 GTATAGGCAG TCTCAAGCTA GACTCTAGTG GTTTTAGAGC TAGAAATAGC AAGTTAAAAT
     4201 AAGGCTAGTC CGTTATCAAC TTGAAAAAGT GGCACATGAG GATCACCCAT GTGCTTTTTT
     4261 TGTTCACTGC CGTATAGGCA GTCGCTGGGA CGCCCGGACG TCCTATTACA CTCGTCGTTG
     4321 GAAACTGAAG ATCAGCCTGC GGTCCGGGTT CACTGCCGTA TAGGCAGTAA TTTTGTTTAA
     4381 CTTTAAGAAG GAGATATACA TATGAATCAG TCATTCATCT CGGACATCTT ATATGCCGAC
     4441 ATCGAATCGA AGGCTAAGGA ACTTACAGTC AATTCCAACA ATACTGTCCA GCCGGTCGCG
     4501 CTTATGCGCT TAGGAGTTTT CGTTCCCAAA CCTTCCAAGA GCAAAGGAGA AAGTAAGGAA
     4561 ATTGACGCCA CCAAAGCCTT CTCTCAACTG GAGATTGCTA AAGCAGAGGG Catggttagt
     4621 aaaggagaag aaaataacat ggcaCTGATT AAGGAGAACA TGCACATGAA GCTGTACATG
     4681 GAGGGCACCG TGAACAACCA CCACTTCAAG TGCACATCCG AGGGCGAAGG CAAGCCCTAC
     4741 GAGGGCACCC AGACCATGAG AATCAAGgcc GTCGAGGGCG GCCCTCTCCC CTTCGCCTTC
     4801 GACATCCTGG CTACCAGCTT CATGTACGGC AGCAAAACCT TCATCAACCA CACCCAGGGC
     4861 ATCCCCGACT TCTTTAAGCA GTCCTTCCCT GAGGGCTTCA CATGGGAGAG AGTCACCACA
     4921 TACGAAGACG GGGGCGTGCT GACCGCTACC CAGGACACCA GCCTCCAGGA CGGCTGCCTC
     4981 ATCTACAACG TCAAGATCAG AGGGGTGAAC TTCCCATCCA ACGGCCCTGT GATGCAGAAG
     5041 AAAACACTCG GCTGGGAGGC CTCCACCGAG accCTGTACC CCGCTGACGG CGGCCTGGAA
     5101 GGCAGAgcCG ACATGGCCCT GAAGCTCGTG GGCGGGGGCC ACCTGATCTG CAACTTGAAG
     5161 ACCACATACA GATCCAAGAA ACCCGCTAAG AACCTCAAGA TGCCCGGCGT CTACTATGTG
     5221 GACAGAAGAC TGGAAAGAAT CAAGGAGGCC GACAAAGAGA CCTACGTCGA GCAGCACGAG
     5281 GTGGCTGTGG CCAGATACTG CGACCTCCCT AGCAAACTGG GGCACAgAgt ctaATAATCG
     5341 CTGGGACGCC CGGCGGCCGC ggaaacacag AAAAAAGCCC GCACCTGACA GTGCGGGCTT
     5401 TTTTTTTcga ccaaaggTAG CGAACGACGA GTCACTGTTG AGGATAAATA CTTTCTCTAC
     5461 TAGGCGCCTG TTACACAGGT CCTCAGCGGC GCGCCTTTGT CGGTGAACGC TCTCCTGAGT
     5521 AGGACAAATC CGCCGGGAGC GGATTTGAAC GTTGTGAAGC AACGGCCCGG AGGGTGGCGG
     5581 GCAGGACGCC CGCCATAAAC TGCCAGGCAT CAAACTAAGC AGAAGGCCAT CCTGACGGAT
     5641 GGCCTTTTTG CGTTTCAGAT CTACCGGTaa accagcaata gacataagcg gctatttaac
     5701 gaccctgccc tgaaccgacg acaagctgac gaccgggtct ccgcaagtgg cacttttcgg
     5761 ggaaatgtgc gcggaacccc tatttgttta tttttctaaa tacattcaaa tatgtatccg
     5821 ctcatgaatt aattcttaga aaaactcatc gagcatcaaa tgaaactgca atttattcat
     5881 atcaggatta tcaataccat atttttgaaa aagccgtttc tgtaatgaag gagaaaactc
     5941 accgaggcag ttccatagga tggcaagatc ctggtatcgg tctgcgattc cgactcgtcc
     6001 aacatcaata caacctatta atttcccctc gtcaaaaata aggttatcaa gtgagaaatc
     6061 accatgagtg acgactgaat ccggtgagaa tggcaaaagt ttatgcattt ctttccagac
     6121 ttgttcaaca ggccagccat tacgctcgtc atcaaaatca ctcgcatcaa ccaaaccgtt
     6181 attcattcgt gattgcgcct gagcgagacg aaatacgcgg tcgctgttaa aaggacaatt
     6241 acaaacagga atcgaatgca accggcgcag gaacactgcc agcgcatcaa caatattttc
     6301 acctgaatca ggatattctt ctaatacctg gaatgctgtt ttcccgggga tcgcagtggt
     6361 gagtaaccat gcatcatcag gagtacggat aaaatgcttg atggtcggaa gaggcataaa
     6421 ttccgtcagc cagtttagtc tgaccatctc atctgtaaca tcattggcaa cgctaccttt
     6481 gccatgtttc agaaacaact ctggcgcatc gggcttccca tacaatcgat agattgtcgc
     6541 acctgattgc ccgacattat cgcgagccca tttataccca tataaatcag catccatgtt
     6601 ggaatttaat cgcggcctag agcaagacgt ttcccgttg
//
