# Supplementary material for: Synthetic gene circuits combining CRISPR interference and CRISPR activation in E. coli: importance of equal guide RNA binding affinities to avoid context-dependent effects
Source: bioRxiv preprint, doi:10.1101/2023.06.13.544730, version 1 (2023-06-13)
Supplement: Plasmid sequences [file 544730_file02.zip › pColA_CrisprAv5.2_no_rep.gb]

LOCUS       pColA_CrisprAv5.2_no_re 6654 bp ds-DNA     circular     12-JUN-2023
DEFINITION  .
COMMENT     Imported using the Genbank importer. File name:
            pcola_crisprav5-2-no-rep.gb
FEATURES             Location/Qualifiers
     gene            complement(582..1460)
                     /label="araC"
                     /ApEinfo_revcolor="#d59687"
                     /ApEinfo_fwdcolor="#d59687"
     CDS             complement(582..1460)
                     /label="Translation 1460-582"
                     /ApEinfo_revcolor="#84b0dc"
                     /ApEinfo_fwdcolor="#84b0dc"
                     /translation="MAEAQNDPLLPGYSFNAHLVAGLTPIEANGYLDFFIDRPLGMKGYILNLTIRGQGVVKNQGREFVCRPGDILLFPPGEIHHYGRHPEAREWYHQWVYFRPRAYWHEWLNWPSIFANTGFFRPDEAHQPHFSDLFGQIINAGQGEGRYSELLAINLLEQLLLRRMEAINESLHPPMDNRVREACQYISDHLADSNFDIASVAQHVCLSPSRLSHLFRQQLGISVLSWREDQRISQAKLLLSTTRMPIATVGRNVGFDDQLYFSRVFKKCTGASPSEFRAGCEEKVNDVAVKLS*"
     promoter        1734..1762
                     /label="pBAD promoter"
                     /ApEinfo_revcolor="#b1ff67"
                     /ApEinfo_fwdcolor="#b1ff67"
     misc_feature    1775..1780
                     /label="EcoRI"
                     /ApEinfo_revcolor="#ff9ccd"
                     /ApEinfo_fwdcolor="#ff9ccd"
     misc_feature    1781..1810
                     /label="VL2017mar22_14"
                     /ApEinfo_revcolor="#f8d3a9"
                     /ApEinfo_fwdcolor="#f8d3a9"
     misc_feature    1811..1816
                     /label="SacI"
                     /ApEinfo_revcolor="#ff9ccd"
                     /ApEinfo_fwdcolor="#ff9ccd"
     misc_feature    1817..1831
                     /label="Prefix"
                     /ApEinfo_revcolor="#b1ff67"
                     /ApEinfo_fwdcolor="#b1ff67"
     misc_feature    1832..1851
                     /label="Csy4 cut site - Tsai et al 2014"
                     /ApEinfo_revcolor="#c7b0e3"
                     /ApEinfo_fwdcolor="#c7b0e3"
     misc_feature    1852..1871
                     /label="sgRNA-1 (orthogonal set from Didovyk et al 2015)"
                     /ApEinfo_revcolor="#84b0dc"
                     /ApEinfo_fwdcolor="#84b0dc"
     misc_feature    1872..1962
                     /label="scRNA"
                     /ApEinfo_revcolor="#75c6a9"
                     /ApEinfo_fwdcolor="#75c6a9"
     misc_feature    1963..1982
                     /label="Csy4 cut site - Tsai et al 2014"
                     /ApEinfo_revcolor="#c7b0e3"
                     /ApEinfo_fwdcolor="#c7b0e3"
     misc_feature    1983..1997
                     /label="Suffix"
                     /ApEinfo_revcolor="#b1ff67"
                     /ApEinfo_fwdcolor="#b1ff67"
     misc_feature    1998..2003
                     /label="XhoI"
                     /ApEinfo_revcolor="#ff9ccd"
                     /ApEinfo_fwdcolor="#ff9ccd"
     misc_feature    2004..2033
                     /label="VL2017mar22_0"
                     /ApEinfo_revcolor="#f8d3a9"
                     /ApEinfo_fwdcolor="#f8d3a9"
     misc_feature    2034..2039
                     /label="NcoI"
                     /ApEinfo_revcolor="#ff9ccd"
                     /ApEinfo_fwdcolor="#ff9ccd"
     misc_feature    2040..2129
                     /label="ECK120029600 Terminator"
                     /ApEinfo_revcolor="#b4abac"
                     /ApEinfo_fwdcolor="#b4abac"
     misc_feature    2130..2329
                     /label="2017mar28_200bpSpacer1"
                     /ApEinfo_revcolor="#f8d3a9"
                     /ApEinfo_fwdcolor="#f8d3a9"
     misc_feature    2330..2335
                     /label="HindIII"
                     /ApEinfo_revcolor="#ff9ccd"
                     /ApEinfo_fwdcolor="#ff9ccd"
     misc_feature    2336..2350
                     /label="Prefix"
                     /ApEinfo_revcolor="#b1ff67"
                     /ApEinfo_fwdcolor="#b1ff67"
     misc_feature    2351..2436
                     /label="activation part"
                     /ApEinfo_revcolor="#75c6a9"
                     /ApEinfo_fwdcolor="#75c6a9"
     misc_feature    2354..2373
                     /label="bs"
                     /ApEinfo_revcolor="#ffef86"
                     /ApEinfo_fwdcolor="#ffef86"
     misc_feature    2400..2434
                     /label="J23117"
                     /ApEinfo_revcolor="#85dae9"
                     /ApEinfo_fwdcolor="#85dae9"
     misc_feature    2437..2451
                     /label="Suffix"
                     /ApEinfo_revcolor="#b1ff67"
                     /ApEinfo_fwdcolor="#b1ff67"
     misc_feature    2452..2457
                     /label="BamHI"
                     /ApEinfo_revcolor="#ff9ccd"
                     /ApEinfo_fwdcolor="#ff9ccd"
     misc_feature    2458..2487
                     /label="VL2017mar22_10"
                     /ApEinfo_revcolor="#f8d3a9"
                     /ApEinfo_fwdcolor="#f8d3a9"
     misc_feature    2488..2502
                     /label="Prefix"
                     /ApEinfo_revcolor="#b1ff67"
                     /ApEinfo_fwdcolor="#b1ff67"
     misc_feature    2503..2522
                     /label="Csy4 cut site - Tsai et al 2014"
                     /ApEinfo_revcolor="#c7b0e3"
                     /ApEinfo_fwdcolor="#c7b0e3"
     misc_feature    2523..2556
                     /label="RBS "
                     /ApEinfo_revcolor="#84b0dc"
                     /ApEinfo_fwdcolor="#84b0dc"
     gene            2557..3270
                     /label="sfGFP "
                     /ApEinfo_revcolor="#b1ff67"
                     /ApEinfo_fwdcolor="#b1ff67"
     CDS             2557..3336
                     /label="Translation 2557-3336"
                     /ApEinfo_revcolor="#84b0dc"
                     /ApEinfo_fwdcolor="#84b0dc"
                     /translation="MRKGEELFTGVVPILVELDGDVNGHKFSVRGEGEGDATNGKLTLKFICTTGKLPVPWPTLVTTLTYGVQCFARYPDHMKQHDFFKSAMPEGYVQERTISFKDDGTYKTRAEVKFEGDTLVNRIELKGIDFKEDGNILGHKLEYNFNSHNVYITADKQKNGIKANFKIRHNVEDGSVQLADHYQQNTPIGDGPVLLPDNHYLSTQSVLSKDPNEKRDHMVLLEFVTAAGITHGMDELYKMSRRNTDAITIHSILDWIED**"
     misc_feature    3271..3336
                     /label="MarAn20 degradation tag"
                     /ApEinfo_revcolor="#75c6a9"
                     /ApEinfo_fwdcolor="#75c6a9"
     misc_feature    3337..3351
                     /label="Suffix"
                     /ApEinfo_revcolor="#b1ff67"
                     /ApEinfo_fwdcolor="#b1ff67"
     misc_feature    3352..3359
                     /label="SbfI"
                     /ApEinfo_revcolor="#ff9ccd"
                     /ApEinfo_fwdcolor="#ff9ccd"
     misc_feature    3360..3420
                     /label="L3S2P21 Terminator"
                     /ApEinfo_revcolor="#b4abac"
                     /ApEinfo_fwdcolor="#b4abac"
     misc_feature    3421..3620
                     /label="2018mar28_200bpSpacer2.5"
                     /ApEinfo_revcolor="#f8d3a9"
                     /ApEinfo_fwdcolor="#f8d3a9"
     misc_feature    3621..3626
                     /label="SalI"
                     /ApEinfo_revcolor="#ff9ccd"
                     /ApEinfo_fwdcolor="#ff9ccd"
     misc_feature    3627..3641
                     /label="Prefix"
                     /ApEinfo_revcolor="#b1ff67"
                     /ApEinfo_fwdcolor="#b1ff67"
     misc_feature    3642..3676
                     /label="P(BBa_J23100)"
                     /ApEinfo_revcolor="#ffef86"
                     /ApEinfo_fwdcolor="#ffef86"
     misc_feature    3677..3691
                     /label="Suffix"
                     /ApEinfo_revcolor="#b1ff67"
                     /ApEinfo_fwdcolor="#b1ff67"
     misc_feature    3692..3721
                     /label="VL2017mar22_25"
                     /ApEinfo_revcolor="#f8d3a9"
                     /ApEinfo_fwdcolor="#f8d3a9"
     misc_feature    3722..3736
                     /label="Prefix"
                     /ApEinfo_revcolor="#b1ff67"
                     /ApEinfo_fwdcolor="#b1ff67"
     misc_feature    complement(3737..3759)
                     /label="bssgRNA-1 _ ANTISENSE is identical (orthogonal set from Didovyk et al 2015)"
                     /ApEinfo_revcolor="#84b0dc"
                     /ApEinfo_fwdcolor="#84b0dc"
     misc_feature    3760..3774
                     /label="Suffix"
                     /ApEinfo_revcolor="#b1ff67"
                     /ApEinfo_fwdcolor="#b1ff67"
     misc_feature    3775..3804
                     /label="VL2017mar22_17"
                     /ApEinfo_revcolor="#f8d3a9"
                     /ApEinfo_fwdcolor="#f8d3a9"
     misc_feature    3805..3819
                     /label="Prefix"
                     /ApEinfo_revcolor="#b1ff67"
                     /ApEinfo_fwdcolor="#b1ff67"
     misc_feature    3820..3839
                     /label="Csy4 cut site - Tsai et al 2014"
                     /ApEinfo_revcolor="#c7b0e3"
                     /ApEinfo_fwdcolor="#c7b0e3"
     misc_feature    3840..3859
                     /label="j306"
                     /ApEinfo_revcolor="#c7b0e3"
                     /ApEinfo_fwdcolor="#c7b0e3"
     misc_feature    3840..3950
                     /label="scRNA b2"
                     /ApEinfo_revcolor="#75c6a9"
                     /ApEinfo_fwdcolor="#75c6a9"
     misc_feature    3951..3970
                     /label="Csy4 cut site - Tsai et al 2014"
                     /ApEinfo_revcolor="#c7b0e3"
                     /ApEinfo_fwdcolor="#c7b0e3"
     misc_feature    3971..3985
                     /label="Suffix"
                     /ApEinfo_revcolor="#b1ff67"
                     /ApEinfo_fwdcolor="#b1ff67"
     misc_feature    3986..3991
                     /label="AatII"
                     /ApEinfo_revcolor="#ff9ccd"
                     /ApEinfo_fwdcolor="#ff9ccd"
     misc_feature    3992..4021
                     /label="VL2017mar22_11"
                     /ApEinfo_revcolor="#f8d3a9"
                     /ApEinfo_fwdcolor="#f8d3a9"
     misc_feature    4022..4036
                     /label="Prefix"
                     /ApEinfo_revcolor="#b1ff67"
                     /ApEinfo_fwdcolor="#b1ff67"
     misc_feature    4037..4056
                     /label="Csy4 cut site - Tsai et al 2014"
                     /ApEinfo_revcolor="#c7b0e3"
                     /ApEinfo_fwdcolor="#c7b0e3"
     misc_feature    4057..4090
                     /label="RBS"
                     /ApEinfo_revcolor="#84b0dc"
                     /ApEinfo_fwdcolor="#84b0dc"
     misc_feature    4091..4300
                     /label="RepA70 degradation tag"
                     /ApEinfo_revcolor="#75c6a9"
                     /ApEinfo_fwdcolor="#75c6a9"
     CDS             4091..5026
                     /label="Translation 4091-5026"
                     /ApEinfo_revcolor="#84b0dc"
                     /ApEinfo_fwdcolor="#84b0dc"
                     /translation="MNQSFISDILYADIESKAKELTVNSNNTVQPVALMRLGVFVPKPSKSKGESKEIDATKAFSQLEIAKAEGMVSKGEENNMALIKENMHMKLYMEGTVNNHHFKCTSEGEGKPYEGTQTMRIKAVEGGPLPFAFDILATSFMYGSKTFINHTQGIPDFFKQSFPEGFTWERVTTYEDGGVLTATQDTSLQDGCLIYNVKIRGVNFPSNGPVMQKKTLGWEASTETLYPADGGLEGRADMALKLVGGGHLICNLKTTYRSKKPAKNLKMPGVYYVDRRLERIKEADKETYVEQHEVAVARYCDLPSKLGHRV**"
     misc_feature    4301..5026
                     /label="mKate2 hybrid (Potvin-Trottier et al 2016)"
                     /ApEinfo_revcolor="#d59687"
                     /ApEinfo_fwdcolor="#d59687"
     misc_feature    5027..5041
                     /label="Suffix"
                     /ApEinfo_revcolor="#b1ff67"
                     /ApEinfo_fwdcolor="#b1ff67"
     misc_feature    5042..5049
                     /label="NotI"
                     /ApEinfo_revcolor="#ff9ccd"
                     /ApEinfo_fwdcolor="#ff9ccd"
     misc_feature    5050..5106
                     /label="ECK120033737 Terminator"
                     /ApEinfo_revcolor="#b4abac"
                     /ApEinfo_fwdcolor="#b4abac"
     misc_feature    5107..5151
                     /label="VL2017mar15_8"
                     /ApEinfo_revcolor="#f8d3a9"
                     /ApEinfo_fwdcolor="#f8d3a9"
     misc_feature    5152..5157
                     /label="KasI"
                     /ApEinfo_revcolor="#ff9ccd"
                     /ApEinfo_fwdcolor="#ff9ccd"
     misc_feature    5158..5169
                     /label="REspacer2017mar27_15"
                     /ApEinfo_revcolor="#f8d3a9"
                     /ApEinfo_fwdcolor="#f8d3a9"
     misc_feature    5170..5176
                     /label="BbvCI"
                     /ApEinfo_revcolor="#ff9ccd"
                     /ApEinfo_fwdcolor="#ff9ccd"
     misc_feature    5177..5184
                     /label="AscI"
                     /ApEinfo_revcolor="#ff9ccd"
                     /ApEinfo_fwdcolor="#ff9ccd"
     gene            complement(5525..6340)
                     /label="KanR"
                     /ApEinfo_revcolor="#d6b295"
                     /ApEinfo_fwdcolor="#d6b295"
     oriT            6450..431
                     /label="ColA ori"
                     /ApEinfo_revcolor="#9eafd2"
                     /ApEinfo_fwdcolor="#9eafd2"
ORIGIN
        1 ggcgtccgtg ttgtggtgga ggctttaccc aaatcaccac gtcccgttcc gtgtagacag
       61 ttcgctccaa gctgggctgt gtgcaagaac cccccgttca gcccgactgc tgcgccttat
      121 ccggtaacta tcatcttgag tccaacccgg aaagacacga caaaacgcca ctggcagcag
      181 ccattggtaa ctgagaatta gtggatttag atatcgagag tcttgaagtg gtggcctaac
      241 agaggctaca ctgaaaggac agtatttggt atctgcgctc cactaaagcc agttaccagg
      301 ttaagcagtt ccccaactga cttaaccttc gatcaaaccg cctccccagg cggttttttc
      361 gtttacagag caggagatta cgacgatcgt aaaaggatct caagaagatc ctttacggat
      421 tcccgacacc atcactctag atttcagtgc aatttatctc ttcaaatgta gcacctgaag
      481 tcagccccat acgatataag ttgtaattct catgttagtc atgccccgcg cccaccggaa
      541 ggagctgact gggttgCTCC TAgGGTCTGA TTCGTTACCA ATTATGACAA CTTGACGGCT
      601 ACATCATTCA CTTTTTCTTC ACAACCGGCA CGGAACTCGC TCGGGCTGGC CCCGGTGCAT
      661 TTTTTAAATA CCCGCGAGAA ATAGAGTTGA TCGTCAAAAC CAACATTGCG ACCGACGGTG
      721 GCGATAGGCA TCCGGGTGGT GCTCAAAAGC AGCTTCGCCT GGCTGATACG TTGGTCCTCG
      781 CGCCAGCTTA AGACGCTAAT CCCTAACTGC TGGCGGAAAA GATGTGACAG ACGCGACGGC
      841 GACAAGCAAA CATGCTGTGC GACGCTGGCG ATATCAAAAT TGCTGTCTGC CAGGTGATCG
      901 CTGATGTACT GACAAGCCTC GCGTACCCGA TTATCCATCG GTGGATGGAG CGACTCGTTA
      961 ATCGCTTCCA TGCGCCGCAG TAACAATTGC TCAAGCAGAT TTATCGCCAG CAGCTCCGAA
     1021 TAGCGCCCTT CCCCTTGCCC GGCGTTAATG ATTTGCCCAA ACAGGTCGCT GAAATGCGGC
     1081 TGGTGCGCTT CATCCGGGCG AAAGAACCCC GTATTGGCAA ATATTGACGG CCAGTTAAGC
     1141 CATTCATGCC AGTAGGCGCG CGGACGAAAG TAAACCCACT GGTGATACCA TTCGCGAGCC
     1201 TCCGGATGAC GACCGTAGTG ATGAATCTCT CCTGGCGGGA ACAGCAAAAT ATCACCCGGT
     1261 CGGCAAACAA ATTCTCGTCC CTGATTTTTC ACCACCCCCT GACCGCGAAT GGTGAGATTG
     1321 AGAATATAAC CTTTCATTCC CAGCGGTCGG TCGATAAAAA AATCGAGATA ACCGTTGGCC
     1381 TCAATCGGCG TTAAACCCGC CACCAGATGG GCATTAAACG AGTATCCCGG CAGCAGGGGA
     1441 TCATTTTGCG CTTCAGCCAT ACTTTTCATA CTCCCGCCAT TCAGAGAAGA AACCAATTGT
     1501 CCATATTGCA TCAGACATTG CCGTCACTGC GTCTTTTACT GGCTCTTCTC GCTAACCAAA
     1561 CCGGTAACCC CGCTTATTAA AAGCATTCTG TAACAAAGCG GGACCAAAGC CATGACAAAA
     1621 ACGCGTAACA AAAGTGTCTA TAATCACGGC AGAAAAGTCC ACATTGATTA TTTGCACGGC
     1681 GTCACACTTT GCTATGCCAT AGCATTTTTA TCCATAAGAT TAGCGGtTCC TACCTGACGC
     1741 TTTTTATCGC AACTCTCTAC TGTTTCTCCA TACCGAATTC ATAGGATAGA TTCTGGAAAC
     1801 TTTACCGTCC GAGCTCCAGC CTGCGGTCCG GGTTCACTGC CGTATAGGCA GTCTCAAGCT
     1861 AGACTCTAGT GGTTTTAGAG CTAGAAATAG CAAGTTAAAA TAAGGCTAGT CCGTTATCAA
     1921 CTTGAAAAAG TGGCACATGA GGATCACCCA TGTGCTTTTT TTGTTCACTG CCGTATAGGC
     1981 AGTCGCTGGG ACGCCCGCTC GAGCAATAAA CAGTTGATAG GGCTTCTCCG TTACCATGGT
     2041 TCAGCCAAAA AACTTAAGAC CGCCGGTCTT GTCCACTACC TTGCAGTAAT GCGGTGGACA
     2101 GGATCGGCGG TTTTCTTTTC TCTTCTCAAT TCTTCTGACC TGTAACGAAT AATAGATAGT
     2161 AAAGTAGTCT CCGATTGAGT TTTCTCTGCC GAGTCCCACC CAGTTCTGTG ATTTCAGTAA
     2221 GTTGGTAATT GATACACTGT TGCGAGAACT GCTGCCTGGT AGTAGATAGG TTGTTATTGA
     2281 GTAAGAAGGT AAAGTGAACG AAATCCCTGA AACTGAGACT GTAGAAAATA AGCTTCAGCC
     2341 TGCGGTCCGG CCTACGGAGC GTTCTGGACA CAACGTCGTC TTGAAGTTGC GATTATAGAT
     2401 TGACAGCTAG CTCAGTCCTA GGGATTGTGC TAGCGATCGC TGGGACGCCC GGGATCCAAG
     2461 AGATTTCTAC ACGATTGAGC ACTGTCTCAG CCTGCGGTCC GGGTTCACTG CCGTATAGGC
     2521 AGTAATTTTG TTTAACTTTA AGAAGGAGAT ATACATATGC GTAAAGGCGA AGAACTGTTT
     2581 ACCGGTGTGG TTCCGATTCT GGTGGAACTG GACGGCGATG TTAATGGTCA TAAATTCAGT
     2641 GTTCGCGGCG AAGGTGAAGG CGATGCGACG AACGGCAAAC TGACCCTGAA ATTTATCTGC
     2701 ACCACGGGTA AACTGCCGGT CCCGTGGCCG ACGCTGGTGA CCACGCTGAC CTATGGCGTT
     2761 CAATGTTTTG CGCGTTACCC GGATCACATG AAACAGCACG ACTTTTTCAA ATCGGCCATG
     2821 CCGGAAGGCT ATGTGCAGGA ACGTACGATT AGCTTTAAAG ACGATGGTAC GTATAAAACC
     2881 CGCGCGGAAG TGAAATTCGA AGGCGATACC CTGGTTAACC GTATCGAACT GAAAGGTATC
     2941 GATTTCAAAG AAGACGGCAA TATTCTGGGT CATAAACTGG AATATAACTT CAATTCCCAC
     3001 AACGTGTACA TCACCGCGGA TAAACAGAAA AACGGCATTA AAGCCAATTT CAAAATCCGC
     3061 CATAATGTGG AAGATGGTAG CGTTCAGCTG GCCGACCACT ATCAGCAAAA CACGCCGATT
     3121 GGTGATGGCC CGGTCCTGCT GCCGGACAAT CACTACCTGA GTACCCAGTC CGTGCTGTCA
     3181 AAAGATCCGA ACGAAAAACG TGACCACATG GTCCTGCTGG AATTTGTGAC GGCTGCGGGT
     3241 ATCACCCACG GCATGGACGA ACTGTATAAA ATGTCCCGCC GTAATACTGA CGCCATCACA
     3301 ATCCACAGCA TCCTGGATTG GATTGAAGAC TAATAATCGC TGGGACGCCC GCCTGCAGGC
     3361 TCGGTACCAA ATTCCAGAAA AGAGGCCTCC CGAAAGGGGG GCCTTTTTTC GTTTTGGTCC
     3421 TAATAGATAA AGGATAGGTC TGGTAGTGTT GTTCGTTCTC GCAGGTAAAT CAATAATACT
     3481 CAGCAGTTCC GTAGACTTTT CAGTGGGACA GGGTAGCGAT AACAGATAGA TTGTAATAAG
     3541 ACACAGTAGG TGCTCGTAGT TGCGTGAAGA GAACCGCTCA GGAAATCCAG TCAGAAGTAT
     3601 TGGTAATCGT TGAAAACTCA GTCGACCAGC CTGCGGTCCG Gttgacggct agctcagtcc
     3661 taggtacagt gctagcTCGC TGGGACGCCC GAGTGACGAC TGCGAAGTAA CCTCTATTTA
     3721 TCAGCCTGCG GTCCGGccaC ACTAGAGTCT AGCTTGAGAT CGCTGGGACG CCCGGTAGTG
     3781 CTTATCAGAC CCAATACTGT TGAACAGCCT GCGGTCCGGG TTCACTGCCG TATAGGCAGT
     3841 TGTGTCCAGA ACGCTCCGTG TTTTAGAGCT AGAAATAGCA AGTTAAAATA AGGCTAGTCC
     3901 GTTATCAACT TGAAAAAGTG GCACATGAGG ATCACCCATG TGCTTTTTTT GTTCACTGCC
     3961 GTATAGGCAG TCGCTGGGAC GCCCGGACGT CCTATTACAC TCGTCGTTGG AAACTGAAGA
     4021 TCAGCCTGCG GTCCGGGTTC ACTGCCGTAT AGGCAGTAAT TTTGTTTAAC TTTAAGAAGG
     4081 AGATATACAT ATGAATCAGT CATTCATCTC GGACATCTTA TATGCCGACA TCGAATCGAA
     4141 GGCTAAGGAA CTTACAGTCA ATTCCAACAA TACTGTCCAG CCGGTCGCGC TTATGCGCTT
     4201 AGGAGTTTTC GTTCCCAAAC CTTCCAAGAG CAAAGGAGAA AGTAAGGAAA TTGACGCCAC
     4261 CAAAGCCTTC TCTCAACTGG AGATTGCTAA AGCAGAGGGC atggttagta aaggagaaga
     4321 aaataacatg gcaCTGATTA AGGAGAACAT GCACATGAAG CTGTACATGG AGGGCACCGT
     4381 GAACAACCAC CACTTCAAGT GCACATCCGA GGGCGAAGGC AAGCCCTACG AGGGCACCCA
     4441 GACCATGAGA ATCAAGgccG TCGAGGGCGG CCCTCTCCCC TTCGCCTTCG ACATCCTGGC
     4501 TACCAGCTTC ATGTACGGCA GCAAAACCTT CATCAACCAC ACCCAGGGCA TCCCCGACTT
     4561 CTTTAAGCAG TCCTTCCCTG AGGGCTTCAC ATGGGAGAGA GTCACCACAT ACGAAGACGG
     4621 GGGCGTGCTG ACCGCTACCC AGGACACCAG CCTCCAGGAC GGCTGCCTCA TCTACAACGT
     4681 CAAGATCAGA GGGGTGAACT TCCCATCCAA CGGCCCTGTG ATGCAGAAGA AAACACTCGG
     4741 CTGGGAGGCC TCCACCGAGa ccCTGTACCC CGCTGACGGC GGCCTGGAAG GCAGAgcCGA
     4801 CATGGCCCTG AAGCTCGTGG GCGGGGGCCA CCTGATCTGC AACTTGAAGA CCACATACAG
     4861 ATCCAAGAAA CCCGCTAAGA ACCTCAAGAT GCCCGGCGTC TACTATGTGG ACAGAAGACT
     4921 GGAAAGAATC AAGGAGGCCG ACAAAGAGAC CTACGTCGAG CAGCACGAGG TGGCTGTGGC
     4981 CAGATACTGC GACCTCCCTA GCAAACTGGG GCACAgAgtc taATAATCGC TGGGACGCCC
     5041 GGCGGCCGCg gaaacacagA AAAAAGCCCG CACCTGACAG TGCGGGCTTT TTTTTTcgac
     5101 caaaggTAGC GAACGACGAG TCACTGTTGA GGATAAATAC TTTCTCTACT AGGCGCCTGT
     5161 TACACAGGTC CTCAGCGGCG CGCCTTTGTC GGTGAACGCT CTCCTGAGTA GGACAAATCC
     5221 GCCGGGAGCG GATTTGAACG TTGTGAAGCA ACGGCCCGGA GGGTGGCGGG CAGGACGCCC
     5281 GCCATAAACT GCCAGGCATC AAACTAAGCA GAAGGCCATC CTGACGGATG GCCTTTTTGC
     5341 GTTTCAGATC TACCGGTaaa ccagcaatag acataagcgg ctatttaacg accctgccct
     5401 gaaccgacga caagctgacg accgggtctc cgcaagtggc acttttcggg gaaatgtgcg
     5461 cggaacccct atttgtttat ttttctaaat acattcaaat atgtatccgc tcatgaatta
     5521 attcttagaa aaactcatcg agcatcaaat gaaactgcaa tttattcata tcaggattat
     5581 caataccata tttttgaaaa agccgtttct gtaatgaagg agaaaactca ccgaggcagt
     5641 tccataggat ggcaagatcc tggtatcggt ctgcgattcc gactcgtcca acatcaatac
     5701 aacctattaa tttcccctcg tcaaaaataa ggttatcaag tgagaaatca ccatgagtga
     5761 cgactgaatc cggtgagaat ggcaaaagtt tatgcatttc tttccagact tgttcaacag
     5821 gccagccatt acgctcgtca tcaaaatcac tcgcatcaac caaaccgtta ttcattcgtg
     5881 attgcgcctg agcgagacga aatacgcggt cgctgttaaa aggacaatta caaacaggaa
     5941 tcgaatgcaa ccggcgcagg aacactgcca gcgcatcaac aatattttca cctgaatcag
     6001 gatattcttc taatacctgg aatgctgttt tcccggggat cgcagtggtg agtaaccatg
     6061 catcatcagg agtacggata aaatgcttga tggtcggaag aggcataaat tccgtcagcc
     6121 agtttagtct gaccatctca tctgtaacat cattggcaac gctacctttg ccatgtttca
     6181 gaaacaactc tggcgcatcg ggcttcccat acaatcgata gattgtcgca cctgattgcc
     6241 cgacattatc gcgagcccat ttatacccat ataaatcagc atccatgttg gaatttaatc
     6301 gcggcctaga gcaagacgtt tcccgttgaa tatggctcat actcttcctt tttcaatatt
     6361 attgaagcat ttatcagggt tattgtctca tgagcggata catatttgaa tgtatttaga
     6421 aaaataaaca aataggcatg ctagcgcaga aacgtcctag aagatgccag gaggatactt
     6481 agcagagaga caataaggcc ggagcgaagc cgtttttcca taggctccgc ccccctgacg
     6541 aacatcacga aatctgacgc tcaaatcagt ggtggcgaaa cccgacagga ctataaagat
     6601 accaggcgtt tccccctgat ggctccctct tgcgctctcc tgttcccgtc ctgc
//
