# Supplementary material for: Synthetic gene circuits combining CRISPR interference and CRISPR activation in E. coli: importance of equal guide RNA binding affinities to avoid context-dependent effects
Source: bioRxiv preprint, doi:10.1101/2023.06.13.544730, version 1 (2023-06-13)
Supplement: Plasmid sequences [file 544730_file02.zip › pColA_CrisprAv3.3 10bp.gb]

LOCUS       pColA_CrisprAv3.3_+10bp 6680 bp ds-DNA     circular     12-JUN-2023
DEFINITION  .
COMMENT     Imported using the Genbank importer. File name:
            pcola_crisprav3-3-10bp.gb
FEATURES             Location/Qualifiers
     oriT            122..757
                     /label="ColA ori"
                     /ApEinfo_revcolor="#9eafd2"
                     /ApEinfo_fwdcolor="#9eafd2"
     gene            complement(908..1786)
                     /label="araC"
                     /ApEinfo_revcolor="#d59687"
                     /ApEinfo_fwdcolor="#d59687"
     CDS             complement(908..1786)
                     /label="Translation 1786-908"
                     /ApEinfo_revcolor="#84b0dc"
                     /ApEinfo_fwdcolor="#84b0dc"
                     /translation="MAEAQNDPLLPGYSFNAHLVAGLTPIEANGYLDFFIDRPLGMKGYILNLTIRGQGVVKNQGREFVCRPGDILLFPPGEIHHYGRHPEAREWYHQWVYFRPRAYWHEWLNWPSIFANTGFFRPDEAHQPHFSDLFGQIINAGQGEGRYSELLAINLLEQLLLRRMEAINESLHPPMDNRVREACQYISDHLADSNFDIASVAQHVCLSPSRLSHLFRQQLGISVLSWREDQRISQAKLLLSTTRMPIATVGRNVGFDDQLYFSRVFKKCTGASPSEFRAGCEEKVNDVAVKLS*"
     misc_feature    complement(1950..1950)
                     /label="Transcription start araC (according to Hamilton & Lee 1988)"
                     /ApEinfo_revcolor="#b1ff67"
                     /ApEinfo_fwdcolor="#b1ff67"
     promoter        2060..2088
                     /label="pBAD promoter"
                     /ApEinfo_revcolor="#b1ff67"
                     /ApEinfo_fwdcolor="#b1ff67"
     misc_feature    2101..2106
                     /label="EcoRI"
                     /ApEinfo_revcolor="#ff9ccd"
                     /ApEinfo_fwdcolor="#ff9ccd"
     misc_feature    2107..2136
                     /label="VL2017mar22_14"
                     /ApEinfo_revcolor="#f8d3a9"
                     /ApEinfo_fwdcolor="#f8d3a9"
     misc_feature    2137..2142
                     /label="SacI"
                     /ApEinfo_revcolor="#ff9ccd"
                     /ApEinfo_fwdcolor="#ff9ccd"
     misc_feature    2143..2157
                     /label="Prefix"
                     /ApEinfo_revcolor="#b1ff67"
                     /ApEinfo_fwdcolor="#b1ff67"
     misc_feature    2158..2177
                     /label="Csy4 cut site - Tsai et al 2014"
                     /ApEinfo_revcolor="#c7b0e3"
                     /ApEinfo_fwdcolor="#c7b0e3"
     misc_feature    2178..2197
                     /label="j306"
                     /ApEinfo_revcolor="#c7b0e3"
                     /ApEinfo_fwdcolor="#c7b0e3"
     misc_feature    2178..2288
                     /label="scRNA b2"
                     /ApEinfo_revcolor="#75c6a9"
                     /ApEinfo_fwdcolor="#75c6a9"
     misc_feature    2289..2308
                     /label="Csy4 cut site - Tsai et al 2014"
                     /ApEinfo_revcolor="#c7b0e3"
                     /ApEinfo_fwdcolor="#c7b0e3"
     misc_feature    2309..2323
                     /label="Suffix"
                     /ApEinfo_revcolor="#b1ff67"
                     /ApEinfo_fwdcolor="#b1ff67"
     misc_feature    2324..2329
                     /label="XhoI"
                     /ApEinfo_revcolor="#ff9ccd"
                     /ApEinfo_fwdcolor="#ff9ccd"
     misc_feature    2330..2359
                     /label="VL2017mar22_0"
                     /ApEinfo_revcolor="#f8d3a9"
                     /ApEinfo_fwdcolor="#f8d3a9"
     misc_feature    2360..2365
                     /label="NcoI"
                     /ApEinfo_revcolor="#ff9ccd"
                     /ApEinfo_fwdcolor="#ff9ccd"
     misc_feature    2366..2455
                     /label="ECK120029600 Terminator"
                     /ApEinfo_revcolor="#b4abac"
                     /ApEinfo_fwdcolor="#b4abac"
     misc_feature    2456..2655
                     /label="2017mar28_200bpSpacer1"
                     /ApEinfo_revcolor="#f8d3a9"
                     /ApEinfo_fwdcolor="#f8d3a9"
     misc_feature    2656..2661
                     /label="HindIII"
                     /ApEinfo_revcolor="#ff9ccd"
                     /ApEinfo_fwdcolor="#ff9ccd"
     misc_feature    2662..2676
                     /label="Prefix"
                     /ApEinfo_revcolor="#b1ff67"
                     /ApEinfo_fwdcolor="#b1ff67"
     misc_feature    2677..2772
                     /label="activation part"
                     /ApEinfo_revcolor="#75c6a9"
                     /ApEinfo_fwdcolor="#75c6a9"
     misc_feature    2680..2699
                     /label="bs"
                     /ApEinfo_revcolor="#ffef86"
                     /ApEinfo_fwdcolor="#ffef86"
     misc_feature    2736..2770
                     /label="J23117"
                     /ApEinfo_revcolor="#85dae9"
                     /ApEinfo_fwdcolor="#85dae9"
     misc_feature    2773..2787
                     /label="Suffix"
                     /ApEinfo_revcolor="#b1ff67"
                     /ApEinfo_fwdcolor="#b1ff67"
     misc_feature    2788..2817
                     /label="VL2017mar22_25"
                     /ApEinfo_revcolor="#f8d3a9"
                     /ApEinfo_fwdcolor="#f8d3a9"
     misc_feature    2818..2832
                     /label="Prefix"
                     /ApEinfo_revcolor="#b1ff67"
                     /ApEinfo_fwdcolor="#b1ff67"
     misc_feature    complement(2833..2855)
                     /label="bssgRNA-1 _ ANTISENSE is identical (orthogonal set from Didovyk et al 2015)"
                     /ApEinfo_revcolor="#84b0dc"
                     /ApEinfo_fwdcolor="#84b0dc"
     misc_feature    2856..2870
                     /label="Suffix"
                     /ApEinfo_revcolor="#b1ff67"
                     /ApEinfo_fwdcolor="#b1ff67"
     misc_feature    2871..2876
                     /label="BamHI"
                     /ApEinfo_revcolor="#ff9ccd"
                     /ApEinfo_fwdcolor="#ff9ccd"
     misc_feature    2877..2906
                     /label="VL2017mar22_10"
                     /ApEinfo_revcolor="#f8d3a9"
                     /ApEinfo_fwdcolor="#f8d3a9"
     misc_feature    2907..2921
                     /label="Prefix"
                     /ApEinfo_revcolor="#b1ff67"
                     /ApEinfo_fwdcolor="#b1ff67"
     misc_feature    2922..2941
                     /label="Csy4 cut site - Tsai et al 2014"
                     /ApEinfo_revcolor="#c7b0e3"
                     /ApEinfo_fwdcolor="#c7b0e3"
     misc_feature    2942..2975
                     /label="RBS "
                     /ApEinfo_revcolor="#84b0dc"
                     /ApEinfo_fwdcolor="#84b0dc"
     gene            2976..3689
                     /label="sfGFP "
                     /ApEinfo_revcolor="#b1ff67"
                     /ApEinfo_fwdcolor="#b1ff67"
     CDS             2976..3755
                     /label="Translation 4101-4880"
                     /ApEinfo_revcolor="#84b0dc"
                     /ApEinfo_fwdcolor="#84b0dc"
                     /translation="MRKGEELFTGVVPILVELDGDVNGHKFSVRGEGEGDATNGKLTLKFICTTGKLPVPWPTLVTTLTYGVQCFARYPDHMKQHDFFKSAMPEGYVQERTISFKDDGTYKTRAEVKFEGDTLVNRIELKGIDFKEDGNILGHKLEYNFNSHNVYITADKQKNGIKANFKIRHNVEDGSVQLADHYQQNTPIGDGPVLLPDNHYLSTQSVLSKDPNEKRDHMVLLEFVTAAGITHGMDELYKMSRRNTDAITIHSILDWIED**"
     misc_feature    3690..3755
                     /label="MarAn20 "
                     /ApEinfo_revcolor="#75c6a9"
                     /ApEinfo_fwdcolor="#75c6a9"
     misc_feature    3756..3770
                     /label="Suffix"
                     /ApEinfo_revcolor="#b1ff67"
                     /ApEinfo_fwdcolor="#b1ff67"
     misc_feature    3771..3778
                     /label="SbfI"
                     /ApEinfo_revcolor="#ff9ccd"
                     /ApEinfo_fwdcolor="#ff9ccd"
     misc_feature    3779..3839
                     /label="L3S2P21 Terminator"
                     /ApEinfo_revcolor="#b4abac"
                     /ApEinfo_fwdcolor="#b4abac"
     misc_feature    3840..4039
                     /label="2018mar28_200bpSpacer2.5"
                     /ApEinfo_revcolor="#f8d3a9"
                     /ApEinfo_fwdcolor="#f8d3a9"
     misc_feature    4040..4045
                     /label="SalI"
                     /ApEinfo_revcolor="#ff9ccd"
                     /ApEinfo_fwdcolor="#ff9ccd"
     misc_feature    4046..4060
                     /label="Prefix"
                     /ApEinfo_revcolor="#b1ff67"
                     /ApEinfo_fwdcolor="#b1ff67"
     misc_feature    4061..4079
                     /label="LuxR binding site"
                     /ApEinfo_revcolor="#f58a5e"
                     /ApEinfo_fwdcolor="#f58a5e"
     misc_feature    4061..4116
                     /label="P(Lux)R 54% rel. str. bC- LuxR&AHL-regulated prom."
                     /ApEinfo_revcolor="#ffef86"
                     /ApEinfo_fwdcolor="#ffef86"
     misc_feature    4063..4065
                     /label="LuxR bind motive"
                     /ApEinfo_revcolor="#f58a5e"
                     /ApEinfo_fwdcolor="#f58a5e"
     misc_feature    4076..4078
                     /label="LuxR bind motive"
                     /ApEinfo_revcolor="#f58a5e"
                     /ApEinfo_fwdcolor="#f58a5e"
     misc_feature    4117..4131
                     /label="Suffix"
                     /ApEinfo_revcolor="#b1ff67"
                     /ApEinfo_fwdcolor="#b1ff67"
     misc_feature    4132..4161
                     /label="VL2017mar22_17"
                     /ApEinfo_revcolor="#f8d3a9"
                     /ApEinfo_fwdcolor="#f8d3a9"
     misc_feature    4162..4176
                     /label="Prefix"
                     /ApEinfo_revcolor="#b1ff67"
                     /ApEinfo_fwdcolor="#b1ff67"
     misc_feature    4177..4196
                     /label="Csy4 cut site - Tsai et al 2014"
                     /ApEinfo_revcolor="#c7b0e3"
                     /ApEinfo_fwdcolor="#c7b0e3"
     misc_feature    4197..4302
                     /label="sgRNA-1 (orthogonal set from Didovyk et al 2015)"
                     /ApEinfo_revcolor="#84b0dc"
                     /ApEinfo_fwdcolor="#84b0dc"
     misc_feature    4303..4322
                     /label="Csy4 cut site - Tsai et al 2014"
                     /ApEinfo_revcolor="#c7b0e3"
                     /ApEinfo_fwdcolor="#c7b0e3"
     misc_feature    4323..4337
                     /label="Suffix"
                     /ApEinfo_revcolor="#b1ff67"
                     /ApEinfo_fwdcolor="#b1ff67"
     misc_feature    4338..4343
                     /label="AatII"
                     /ApEinfo_revcolor="#ff9ccd"
                     /ApEinfo_fwdcolor="#ff9ccd"
     misc_feature    4344..4373
                     /label="VL2017mar22_11"
                     /ApEinfo_revcolor="#f8d3a9"
                     /ApEinfo_fwdcolor="#f8d3a9"
     misc_feature    4374..4388
                     /label="Prefix"
                     /ApEinfo_revcolor="#b1ff67"
                     /ApEinfo_fwdcolor="#b1ff67"
     misc_feature    4389..4408
                     /label="Csy4 cut site - Tsai et al 2014"
                     /ApEinfo_revcolor="#c7b0e3"
                     /ApEinfo_fwdcolor="#c7b0e3"
     misc_feature    4409..4442
                     /label="RBS "
                     /ApEinfo_revcolor="#84b0dc"
                     /ApEinfo_fwdcolor="#84b0dc"
     misc_feature    4443..4652
                     /label="RepA70"
                     /ApEinfo_revcolor="#75c6a9"
                     /ApEinfo_fwdcolor="#75c6a9"
     CDS             4443..5378
                     /label="Translation 5568-6503"
                     /ApEinfo_revcolor="#84b0dc"
                     /ApEinfo_fwdcolor="#84b0dc"
                     /translation="MNQSFISDILYADIESKAKELTVNSNNTVQPVALMRLGVFVPKPSKSKGESKEIDATKAFSQLEIAKAEGMVSKGEENNMALIKENMHMKLYMEGTVNNHHFKCTSEGEGKPYEGTQTMRIKAVEGGPLPFAFDILATSFMYGSKTFINHTQGIPDFFKQSFPEGFTWERVTTYEDGGVLTATQDTSLQDGCLIYNVKIRGVNFPSNGPVMQKKTLGWEASTETLYPADGGLEGRADMALKLVGGGHLICNLKTTYRSKKPAKNLKMPGVYYVDRRLERIKEADKETYVEQHEVAVARYCDLPSKLGHRV**"
     misc_feature    4653..5378
                     /label="mKate2 hybrid (Potvin-Trottier et al 2016)"
                     /ApEinfo_revcolor="#d59687"
                     /ApEinfo_fwdcolor="#d59687"
     misc_feature    5379..5393
                     /label="Suffix"
                     /ApEinfo_revcolor="#b1ff67"
                     /ApEinfo_fwdcolor="#b1ff67"
     misc_feature    5394..5401
                     /label="NotI"
                     /ApEinfo_revcolor="#ff9ccd"
                     /ApEinfo_fwdcolor="#ff9ccd"
     misc_feature    5402..5458
                     /label="ECK120033737 Terminator"
                     /ApEinfo_revcolor="#b4abac"
                     /ApEinfo_fwdcolor="#b4abac"
     misc_feature    5459..5503
                     /label="VL2017mar15_8"
                     /ApEinfo_revcolor="#f8d3a9"
                     /ApEinfo_fwdcolor="#f8d3a9"
     misc_feature    5504..5509
                     /label="KasI"
                     /ApEinfo_revcolor="#ff9ccd"
                     /ApEinfo_fwdcolor="#ff9ccd"
     misc_feature    5510..5521
                     /label="REspacer2017mar27_15"
                     /ApEinfo_revcolor="#f8d3a9"
                     /ApEinfo_fwdcolor="#f8d3a9"
     misc_feature    5522..5528
                     /label="BbvCI"
                     /ApEinfo_revcolor="#ff9ccd"
                     /ApEinfo_fwdcolor="#ff9ccd"
     misc_feature    5529..5536
                     /label="AscI"
                     /ApEinfo_revcolor="#ff9ccd"
                     /ApEinfo_fwdcolor="#ff9ccd"
     gene            complement(5877..12)
                     /label="KanR"
                     /ApEinfo_revcolor="#d6b295"
                     /ApEinfo_fwdcolor="#d6b295"
ORIGIN
        1 aatatggctc atactcttcc tttttcaata ttattgaagc atttatcagg gttattgtct
       61 catgagcgga tacatatttg aatgtattta gaaaaataaa caaataggca tgctagcgca
      121 gaaacgtcct agaagatgcc aggaggatac ttagcagaga gacaataagg ccggagcgaa
      181 gccgtttttc cataggctcc gcccccctga cgaacatcac gaaatctgac gctcaaatca
      241 gtggtggcga aacccgacag gactataaag ataccaggcg tttccccctg atggctccct
      301 cttgcgctct cctgttcccg tcctgcggcg tccgtgttgt ggtggaggct ttacccaaat
      361 caccacgtcc cgttccgtgt agacagttcg ctccaagctg ggctgtgtgc aagaaccccc
      421 cgttcagccc gactgctgcg ccttatccgg taactatcat cttgagtcca acccggaaag
      481 acacgacaaa acgccactgg cagcagccat tggtaactga gaattagtgg atttagatat
      541 cgagagtctt gaagtggtgg cctaacagag gctacactga aaggacagta tttggtatct
      601 gcgctccact aaagccagtt accaggttaa gcagttcccc aactgactta accttcgatc
      661 aaaccgcctc cccaggcggt tttttcgttt acagagcagg agattacgac gatcgtaaaa
      721 ggatctcaag aagatccttt acggattccc gacaccatca ctctagattt cagtgcaatt
      781 tatctcttca aatgtagcac ctgaagtcag ccccatacga tataagttgt aattctcatg
      841 ttagtcatgc cccgcgccca ccggaaggag ctgactgggt tgCTCCTAgG GTCTGATTCG
      901 TTACCAATTA TGACAACTTG ACGGCTACAT CATTCACTTT TTCTTCACAA CCGGCACGGA
      961 ACTCGCTCGG GCTGGCCCCG GTGCATTTTT TAAATACCCG CGAGAAATAG AGTTGATCGT
     1021 CAAAACCAAC ATTGCGACCG ACGGTGGCGA TAGGCATCCG GGTGGTGCTC AAAAGCAGCT
     1081 TCGCCTGGCT GATACGTTGG TCCTCGCGCC AGCTTAAGAC GCTAATCCCT AACTGCTGGC
     1141 GGAAAAGATG TGACAGACGC GACGGCGACA AGCAAACATG CTGTGCGACG CTGGCGATAT
     1201 CAAAATTGCT GTCTGCCAGG TGATCGCTGA TGTACTGACA AGCCTCGCGT ACCCGATTAT
     1261 CCATCGGTGG ATGGAGCGAC TCGTTAATCG CTTCCATGCG CCGCAGTAAC AATTGCTCAA
     1321 GCAGATTTAT CGCCAGCAGC TCCGAATAGC GCCCTTCCCC TTGCCCGGCG TTAATGATTT
     1381 GCCCAAACAG GTCGCTGAAA TGCGGCTGGT GCGCTTCATC CGGGCGAAAG AACCCCGTAT
     1441 TGGCAAATAT TGACGGCCAG TTAAGCCATT CATGCCAGTA GGCGCGCGGA CGAAAGTAAA
     1501 CCCACTGGTG ATACCATTCG CGAGCCTCCG GATGACGACC GTAGTGATGA ATCTCTCCTG
     1561 GCGGGAACAG CAAAATATCA CCCGGTCGGC AAACAAATTC TCGTCCCTGA TTTTTCACCA
     1621 CCCCCTGACC GCGAATGGTG AGATTGAGAA TATAACCTTT CATTCCCAGC GGTCGGTCGA
     1681 TAAAAAAATC GAGATAACCG TTGGCCTCAA TCGGCGTTAA ACCCGCCACC AGATGGGCAT
     1741 TAAACGAGTA TCCCGGCAGC AGGGGATCAT TTTGCGCTTC AGCCATACTT TTCATACTCC
     1801 CGCCATTCAG AGAAGAAACC AATTGTCCAT ATTGCATCAG ACATTGCCGT CACTGCGTCT
     1861 TTTACTGGCT CTTCTCGCTA ACCAAACCGG TAACCCCGCT TATTAAAAGC ATTCTGTAAC
     1921 AAAGCGGGAC CAAAGCCATG ACAAAAACGC GTAACAAAAG TGTCTATAAT CACGGCAGAA
     1981 AAGTCCACAT TGATTATTTG CACGGCGTCA CACTTTGCTA TGCCATAGCA TTTTTATCCA
     2041 TAAGATTAGC GGtTCCTACC TGACGCTTTT TATCGCAACT CTCTACTGTT TCTCCATACC
     2101 GAATTCATAG GATAGATTCT GGAAACTTTA CCGTCCGAGC TCCAGCCTGC GGTCCGGGTT
     2161 CACTGCCGTA TAGGCAGTTG TGTCCAGAAC GCTCCGTGTT TTAGAGCTAG AAATAGCAAG
     2221 TTAAAATAAG GCTAGTCCGT TATCAACTTG AAAAAGTGGC ACATGAGGAT CACCCATGTG
     2281 CTTTTTTTGT TCACTGCCGT ATAGGCAGTC GCTGGGACGC CCGCTCGAGC AATAAACAGT
     2341 TGATAGGGCT TCTCCGTTAC CATGGTTCAG CCAAAAAACT TAAGACCGCC GGTCTTGTCC
     2401 ACTACCTTGC AGTAATGCGG TGGACAGGAT CGGCGGTTTT CTTTTCTCTT CTCAATTCTT
     2461 CTGACCTGTA ACGAATAATA GATAGTAAAG TAGTCTCCGA TTGAGTTTTC TCTGCCGAGT
     2521 CCCACCCAGT TCTGTGATTT CAGTAAGTTG GTAATTGATA CACTGTTGCG AGAACTGCTG
     2581 CCTGGTAGTA GATAGGTTGT TATTGAGTAA GAAGGTAAAG TGAACGAAAT CCCTGAAACT
     2641 GAGACTGTAG AAAATAAGCT TCAGCCTGCG GTCCGGCCTA CGGAGCGTTC TGGACACAAC
     2701 GTCGTCTTGA AGTTGCGATT ATAGAAGATG CGCTCTTGAC AGCTAGCTCA GTCCTAGGGA
     2761 TTGTGCTAGC GATCGCTGGG ACGCCCGAGT GACGACTGCG AAGTAACCTC TATTTATCAG
     2821 CCTGCGGTCC GGccaCACTA GAGTCTAGCT TGAGATCGCT GGGACGCCCG GGATCCAAGA
     2881 GATTTCTACA CGATTGAGCA CTGTCTCAGC CTGCGGTCCG GGTTCACTGC CGTATAGGCA
     2941 GTAATTTTGT TTAACTTTAA GAAGGAGATA TACATATGCG TAAAGGCGAA GAACTGTTTA
     3001 CCGGTGTGGT TCCGATTCTG GTGGAACTGG ACGGCGATGT TAATGGTCAT AAATTCAGTG
     3061 TTCGCGGCGA AGGTGAAGGC GATGCGACGA ACGGCAAACT GACCCTGAAA TTTATCTGCA
     3121 CCACGGGTAA ACTGCCGGTC CCGTGGCCGA CGCTGGTGAC CACGCTGACC TATGGCGTTC
     3181 AATGTTTTGC GCGTTACCCG GATCACATGA AACAGCACGA CTTTTTCAAA TCGGCCATGC
     3241 CGGAAGGCTA TGTGCAGGAA CGTACGATTA GCTTTAAAGA CGATGGTACG TATAAAACCC
     3301 GCGCGGAAGT GAAATTCGAA GGCGATACCC TGGTTAACCG TATCGAACTG AAAGGTATCG
     3361 ATTTCAAAGA AGACGGCAAT ATTCTGGGTC ATAAACTGGA ATATAACTTC AATTCCCACA
     3421 ACGTGTACAT CACCGCGGAT AAACAGAAAA ACGGCATTAA AGCCAATTTC AAAATCCGCC
     3481 ATAATGTGGA AGATGGTAGC GTTCAGCTGG CCGACCACTA TCAGCAAAAC ACGCCGATTG
     3541 GTGATGGCCC GGTCCTGCTG CCGGACAATC ACTACCTGAG TACCCAGTCC GTGCTGTCAA
     3601 AAGATCCGAA CGAAAAACGT GACCACATGG TCCTGCTGGA ATTTGTGACG GCTGCGGGTA
     3661 TCACCCACGG CATGGACGAA CTGTATAAAA TGTCCCGCCG TAATACTGAC GCCATCACAA
     3721 TCCACAGCAT CCTGGATTGG ATTGAAGACT AATAATCGCT GGGACGCCCG CCTGCAGGCT
     3781 CGGTACCAAA TTCCAGAAAA GAGGCCTCCC GAAAGGGGGG CCTTTTTTCG TTTTGGTCCT
     3841 AATAGATAAA GGATAGGTCT GGTAGTGTTG TTCGTTCTCG CAGGTAAATC AATAATACTC
     3901 AGCAGTTCCG TAGACTTTTC AGTGGGACAG GGTAGCGATA ACAGATAGAT TGTAATAAGA
     3961 CACAGTAGGT GCTCGTAGTT GCGTGAAGAG AACCGCTCAG GAAATCCAGT CAGAAGTATT
     4021 GGTAATCGTT GAAAACTCAG TCGACCAGCC TGCGGTCCGG acctgtagga tcgtacaTgC
     4081 TGACAttgtg agcggataac aaTACTGTtt cttcaaTCGC TGGGACGCCC GGTAGTGCTT
     4141 ATCAGACCCA ATACTGTTGA ACAGCCTGCG GTCCGGGTTC ACTGCCGTAT AGGCAGTCTC
     4201 AAGCTAGACT CTAGTGGTTT cAGAGCTATG CTGGAAACAG CATAGCAAGT TgAAATAAGG
     4261 CTAGTCCGTT ATCAACTTGA AAAAGTGGCA CCGAGTCGGT GCGTTCACTG CCGTATAGGC
     4321 AGTCGCTGGG ACGCCCGGAC GTCCTATTAC ACTCGTCGTT GGAAACTGAA GATCAGCCTG
     4381 CGGTCCGGGT TCACTGCCGT ATAGGCAGTA ATTTTGTTTA ACTTTAAGAA GGAGATATAC
     4441 ATATGAATCA GTCATTCATC TCGGACATCT TATATGCCGA CATCGAATCG AAGGCTAAGG
     4501 AACTTACAGT CAATTCCAAC AATACTGTCC AGCCGGTCGC GCTTATGCGC TTAGGAGTTT
     4561 TCGTTCCCAA ACCTTCCAAG AGCAAAGGAG AAAGTAAGGA AATTGACGCC ACCAAAGCCT
     4621 TCTCTCAACT GGAGATTGCT AAAGCAGAGG GCatggttag taaaggagaa gaaaataaca
     4681 tggcaCTGAT TAAGGAGAAC ATGCACATGA AGCTGTACAT GGAGGGCACC GTGAACAACC
     4741 ACCACTTCAA GTGCACATCC GAGGGCGAAG GCAAGCCCTA CGAGGGCACC CAGACCATGA
     4801 GAATCAAGgc cGTCGAGGGC GGCCCTCTCC CCTTCGCCTT CGACATCCTG GCTACCAGCT
     4861 TCATGTACGG CAGCAAAACC TTCATCAACC ACACCCAGGG CATCCCCGAC TTCTTTAAGC
     4921 AGTCCTTCCC TGAGGGCTTC ACATGGGAGA GAGTCACCAC ATACGAAGAC GGGGGCGTGC
     4981 TGACCGCTAC CCAGGACACC AGCCTCCAGG ACGGCTGCCT CATCTACAAC GTCAAGATCA
     5041 GAGGGGTGAA CTTCCCATCC AACGGCCCTG TGATGCAGAA GAAAACACTC GGCTGGGAGG
     5101 CCTCCACCGA GaccCTGTAC CCCGCTGACG GCGGCCTGGA AGGCAGAgcC GACATGGCCC
     5161 TGAAGCTCGT GGGCGGGGGC CACCTGATCT GCAACTTGAA GACCACATAC AGATCCAAGA
     5221 AACCCGCTAA GAACCTCAAG ATGCCCGGCG TCTACTATGT GGACAGAAGA CTGGAAAGAA
     5281 TCAAGGAGGC CGACAAAGAG ACCTACGTCG AGCAGCACGA GGTGGCTGTG GCCAGATACT
     5341 GCGACCTCCC TAGCAAACTG GGGCACAgAg tctaATAATC GCTGGGACGC CCGGCGGCCG
     5401 Cggaaacaca gAAAAAAGCC CGCACCTGAC AGTGCGGGCT TTTTTTTTcg accaaaggTA
     5461 GCGAACGACG AGTCACTGTT GAGGATAAAT ACTTTCTCTA CTAGGCGCCT GTTACACAGG
     5521 TCCTCAGCGG CGCGCCTTTG TCGGTGAACG CTCTCCTGAG TAGGACAAAT CCGCCGGGAG
     5581 CGGATTTGAA CGTTGTGAAG CAACGGCCCG GAGGGTGGCG GGCAGGACGC CCGCCATAAA
     5641 CTGCCAGGCA TCAAACTAAG CAGAAGGCCA TCCTGACGGA TGGCCTTTTT GCGTTTCAGA
     5701 TCTACCGGTa aaccagcaat agacataagc ggctatttaa cgaccctgcc ctgaaccgac
     5761 gacaagctga cgaccgggtc tccgcaagtg gcacttttcg gggaaatgtg cgcggaaccc
     5821 ctatttgttt atttttctaa atacattcaa atatgtatcc gctcatgaat taattcttag
     5881 aaaaactcat cgagcatcaa atgaaactgc aatttattca tatcaggatt atcaatacca
     5941 tatttttgaa aaagccgttt ctgtaatgaa ggagaaaact caccgaggca gttccatagg
     6001 atggcaagat cctggtatcg gtctgcgatt ccgactcgtc caacatcaat acaacctatt
     6061 aatttcccct cgtcaaaaat aaggttatca agtgagaaat caccatgagt gacgactgaa
     6121 tccggtgaga atggcaaaag tttatgcatt tctttccaga cttgttcaac aggccagcca
     6181 ttacgctcgt catcaaaatc actcgcatca accaaaccgt tattcattcg tgattgcgcc
     6241 tgagcgagac gaaatacgcg gtcgctgtta aaaggacaat tacaaacagg aatcgaatgc
     6301 aaccggcgca ggaacactgc cagcgcatca acaatatttt cacctgaatc aggatattct
     6361 tctaatacct ggaatgctgt tttcccgggg atcgcagtgg tgagtaacca tgcatcatca
     6421 ggagtacgga taaaatgctt gatggtcgga agaggcataa attccgtcag ccagtttagt
     6481 ctgaccatct catctgtaac atcattggca acgctacctt tgccatgttt cagaaacaac
     6541 tctggcgcat cgggcttccc atacaatcga tagattgtcg cacctgattg cccgacatta
     6601 tcgcgagccc atttataccc atataaatca gcatccatgt tggaatttaa tcgcggccta
     6661 gagcaagacg tttcccgttg
//
