# Supplementary material for: Synthetic gene circuits combining CRISPR interference and CRISPR activation in E. coli: importance of equal guide RNA binding affinities to avoid context-dependent effects
Source: bioRxiv preprint, doi:10.1101/2023.06.13.544730, version 1 (2023-06-13)
Supplement: Plasmid sequences [file 544730_file02.zip › 5-5_pColA_CrisprAv3.1.gb]

LOCUS       5-5_pColA_CrisprAv3.1   5232 bp ds-DNA     circular     12-JUN-2023
DEFINITION  .
COMMENT     Imported using the Genbank importer. File name:
            0-0-pcola_crisprav3-1-short.gb
FEATURES             Location/Qualifiers
     gene            complement(582..1460)
                     /label="araC"
                     /ApEinfo_revcolor="#d59687"
                     /ApEinfo_fwdcolor="#d59687"
     CDS             complement(582..1460)
                     /label="Translation 1460-582"
                     /ApEinfo_revcolor="#84b0dc"
                     /ApEinfo_fwdcolor="#84b0dc"
                     /translation="MAEAQNDPLLPGYSFNAHLVAGLTPIEANGYLDFFIDRPLGMKGYILNLTIRGQGVVKNQGREFVCRPGDILLFPPGEIHHYGRHPEAREWYHQWVYFRPRAYWHEWLNWPSIFANTGFFRPDEAHQPHFSDLFGQIINAGQGEGRYSELLAINLLEQLLLRRMEAINESLHPPMDNRVREACQYISDHLADSNFDIASVAQHVCLSPSRLSHLFRQQLGISVLSWREDQRISQAKLLLSTTRMPIATVGRNVGFDDQLYFSRVFKKCTGASPSEFRAGCEEKVNDVAVKLS*"
     promoter        1722..1743
                     /label="pBAD promoter"
                     /ApEinfo_revcolor="#b1ff67"
                     /ApEinfo_fwdcolor="#b1ff67"
     misc_feature    1756..1761
                     /label="EcoRI"
                     /ApEinfo_revcolor="#ff9ccd"
                     /ApEinfo_fwdcolor="#ff9ccd"
     misc_feature    1762..1791
                     /label="VL2017mar22_14"
                     /ApEinfo_revcolor="#f8d3a9"
                     /ApEinfo_fwdcolor="#f8d3a9"
     misc_feature    1792..1797
                     /label="SacI"
                     /ApEinfo_revcolor="#ff9ccd"
                     /ApEinfo_fwdcolor="#ff9ccd"
     misc_feature    1798..1812
                     /label="Prefix"
                     /ApEinfo_revcolor="#b1ff67"
                     /ApEinfo_fwdcolor="#b1ff67"
     misc_feature    1813..1832
                     /label="Csy4 cut site - Tsai et al 2014"
                     /ApEinfo_revcolor="#c7b0e3"
                     /ApEinfo_fwdcolor="#c7b0e3"
     misc_feature    1833..1852
                     /label="orthogonal gRNA-5 (Didovyk et al 2015)"
                     /ApEinfo_revcolor="#b7e6d7"
                     /ApEinfo_fwdcolor="#b7e6d7"
     misc_feature    1833..1943
                     /label="scRNA b2"
                     /ApEinfo_revcolor="#75c6a9"
                     /ApEinfo_fwdcolor="#75c6a9"
     misc_feature    1944..1963
                     /label="Csy4 cut site - Tsai et al 2014"
                     /ApEinfo_revcolor="#c7b0e3"
                     /ApEinfo_fwdcolor="#c7b0e3"
     misc_feature    1964..1978
                     /label="Suffix"
                     /ApEinfo_revcolor="#b1ff67"
                     /ApEinfo_fwdcolor="#b1ff67"
     misc_feature    1979..1984
                     /label="XhoI"
                     /ApEinfo_revcolor="#ff9ccd"
                     /ApEinfo_fwdcolor="#ff9ccd"
     misc_feature    1985..2014
                     /label="VL2017mar22_0"
                     /ApEinfo_revcolor="#f8d3a9"
                     /ApEinfo_fwdcolor="#f8d3a9"
     misc_feature    2015..2020
                     /label="NcoI"
                     /ApEinfo_revcolor="#ff9ccd"
                     /ApEinfo_fwdcolor="#ff9ccd"
     misc_feature    2021..2110
                     /label="ECK120029600 Terminator"
                     /ApEinfo_revcolor="#b4abac"
                     /ApEinfo_fwdcolor="#b4abac"
     misc_feature    2111..2310
                     /label="2017mar28_200bpSpacer1"
                     /ApEinfo_revcolor="#f8d3a9"
                     /ApEinfo_fwdcolor="#f8d3a9"
     misc_feature    2311..2316
                     /label="HindIII"
                     /ApEinfo_revcolor="#ff9ccd"
                     /ApEinfo_fwdcolor="#ff9ccd"
     misc_feature    2317..2331
                     /label="Prefix"
                     /ApEinfo_revcolor="#b1ff67"
                     /ApEinfo_fwdcolor="#b1ff67"
     misc_feature    complement(2332..2354)
                     /label="bssgRNA-5 _ ANTISENSE is identical (orthogonal set from Didovyk et al 2015)"
                     /ApEinfo_revcolor="#84b0dc"
                     /ApEinfo_fwdcolor="#84b0dc"
     misc_feature    2332..2417
                     /label="activation part"
                     /ApEinfo_revcolor="#75c6a9"
                     /ApEinfo_fwdcolor="#75c6a9"
     misc_feature    2381..2415
                     /label="J23117"
                     /ApEinfo_revcolor="#85dae9"
                     /ApEinfo_fwdcolor="#85dae9"
     misc_feature    2418..2432
                     /label="Suffix"
                     /ApEinfo_revcolor="#b1ff67"
                     /ApEinfo_fwdcolor="#b1ff67"
     misc_feature    2433..2438
                     /label="BamHI"
                     /ApEinfo_revcolor="#ff9ccd"
                     /ApEinfo_fwdcolor="#ff9ccd"
     misc_feature    2439..2468
                     /label="VL2017mar22_10"
                     /ApEinfo_revcolor="#f8d3a9"
                     /ApEinfo_fwdcolor="#f8d3a9"
     misc_feature    2469..2483
                     /label="Prefix"
                     /ApEinfo_revcolor="#b1ff67"
                     /ApEinfo_fwdcolor="#b1ff67"
     misc_feature    2484..2503
                     /label="Csy4 cut site - Tsai et al 2014"
                     /ApEinfo_revcolor="#c7b0e3"
                     /ApEinfo_fwdcolor="#c7b0e3"
     misc_feature    2504..2537
                     /label="RBS"
                     /ApEinfo_revcolor="#84b0dc"
                     /ApEinfo_fwdcolor="#84b0dc"
     gene            2538..3251
                     /label="sfGFP"
                     /ApEinfo_revcolor="#b1ff67"
                     /ApEinfo_fwdcolor="#b1ff67"
     CDS             2538..3317
                     /label="Translation 3663-4442"
                     /ApEinfo_revcolor="#84b0dc"
                     /ApEinfo_fwdcolor="#84b0dc"
                     /translation="MRKGEELFTGVVPILVELDGDVNGHKFSVRGEGEGDATNGKLTLKFICTTGKLPVPWPTLVTTLTYGVQCFARYPDHMKQHDFFKSAMPEGYVQERTISFKDDGTYKTRAEVKFEGDTLVNRIELKGIDFKEDGNILGHKLEYNFNSHNVYITADKQKNGIKANFKIRHNVEDGSVQLADHYQQNTPIGDGPVLLPDNHYLSTQSVLSKDPNEKRDHMVLLEFVTAAGITHGMDELYKMSRRNTDAITIHSILDWIED**"
     misc_feature    3252..3317
                     /label="MarAn20"
                     /ApEinfo_revcolor="#75c6a9"
                     /ApEinfo_fwdcolor="#75c6a9"
     misc_feature    3318..3332
                     /label="Suffix"
                     /ApEinfo_revcolor="#b1ff67"
                     /ApEinfo_fwdcolor="#b1ff67"
     misc_feature    3333..3340
                     /label="SbfI"
                     /ApEinfo_revcolor="#ff9ccd"
                     /ApEinfo_fwdcolor="#ff9ccd"
     misc_feature    3341..3401
                     /label="L3S2P21 Terminator"
                     /ApEinfo_revcolor="#b4abac"
                     /ApEinfo_fwdcolor="#b4abac"
     misc_feature    3402..3601
                     /label="2018mar28_200bpSpacer2.5"
                     /ApEinfo_revcolor="#f8d3a9"
                     /ApEinfo_fwdcolor="#f8d3a9"
     misc_feature    3602..3607
                     /label="SalI"
                     /ApEinfo_revcolor="#ff9ccd"
                     /ApEinfo_fwdcolor="#ff9ccd"
     misc_feature    3608..3619
                     /label="REspacer2017mar27_5"
                     /ApEinfo_revcolor="#f8d3a9"
                     /ApEinfo_fwdcolor="#f8d3a9"
     misc_feature    3620..3627
                     /label="NotI"
                     /ApEinfo_revcolor="#ff9ccd"
                     /ApEinfo_fwdcolor="#ff9ccd"
     misc_feature    3628..3684
                     /label="ECK120033737 Terminator"
                     /ApEinfo_revcolor="#b4abac"
                     /ApEinfo_fwdcolor="#b4abac"
     misc_feature    3685..3729
                     /label="VL2017mar15_8"
                     /ApEinfo_revcolor="#f8d3a9"
                     /ApEinfo_fwdcolor="#f8d3a9"
     misc_feature    3730..3735
                     /label="KasI"
                     /ApEinfo_revcolor="#ff9ccd"
                     /ApEinfo_fwdcolor="#ff9ccd"
     misc_feature    3736..3747
                     /label="REspacer2017mar27_15"
                     /ApEinfo_revcolor="#f8d3a9"
                     /ApEinfo_fwdcolor="#f8d3a9"
     misc_feature    3748..3754
                     /label="BbvCI"
                     /ApEinfo_revcolor="#ff9ccd"
                     /ApEinfo_fwdcolor="#ff9ccd"
     misc_feature    3755..3762
                     /label="AscI"
                     /ApEinfo_revcolor="#ff9ccd"
                     /ApEinfo_fwdcolor="#ff9ccd"
     gene            complement(4103..4918)
                     /label="KanR"
                     /ApEinfo_revcolor="#d6b295"
                     /ApEinfo_fwdcolor="#d6b295"
     oriT            5028..431
                     /label="ColA ori"
                     /ApEinfo_revcolor="#9eafd2"
                     /ApEinfo_fwdcolor="#9eafd2"
ORIGIN
        1 ggcgtccgtg ttgtggtgga ggctttaccc aaatcaccac gtcccgttcc gtgtagacag
       61 ttcgctccaa gctgggctgt gtgcaagaac cccccgttca gcccgactgc tgcgccttat
      121 ccggtaacta tcatcttgag tccaacccgg aaagacacga caaaacgcca ctggcagcag
      181 ccattggtaa ctgagaatta gtggatttag atatcgagag tcttgaagtg gtggcctaac
      241 agaggctaca ctgaaaggac agtatttggt atctgcgctc cactaaagcc agttaccagg
      301 ttaagcagtt ccccaactga cttaaccttc gatcaaaccg cctccccagg cggttttttc
      361 gtttacagag caggagatta cgacgatcgt aaaaggatct caagaagatc ctttacggat
      421 tcccgacacc atcactctag atttcagtgc aatttatctc ttcaaatgta gcacctgaag
      481 tcagccccat acgatataag ttgtaattct catgttagtc atgccccgcg cccaccggaa
      541 ggagctgact gggttgCTCC TAgGGTCTGA TTCGTTACCA ATTATGACAA CTTGACGGCT
      601 ACATCATTCA CTTTTTCTTC ACAACCGGCA CGGAACTCGC TCGGGCTGGC CCCGGTGCAT
      661 TTTTTAAATA CCCGCGAGAA ATAGAGTTGA TCGTCAAAAC CAACATTGCG ACCGACGGTG
      721 GCGATAGGCA TCCGGGTGGT GCTCAAAAGC AGCTTCGCCT GGCTGATACG TTGGTCCTCG
      781 CGCCAGCTTA AGACGCTAAT CCCTAACTGC TGGCGGAAAA GATGTGACAG ACGCGACGGC
      841 GACAAGCAAA CATGCTGTGC GACGCTGGCG ATATCAAAAT TGCTGTCTGC CAGGTGATCG
      901 CTGATGTACT GACAAGCCTC GCGTACCCGA TTATCCATCG GTGGATGGAG CGACTCGTTA
      961 ATCGCTTCCA TGCGCCGCAG TAACAATTGC TCAAGCAGAT TTATCGCCAG CAGCTCCGAA
     1021 TAGCGCCCTT CCCCTTGCCC GGCGTTAATG ATTTGCCCAA ACAGGTCGCT GAAATGCGGC
     1081 TGGTGCGCTT CATCCGGGCG AAAGAACCCC GTATTGGCAA ATATTGACGG CCAGTTAAGC
     1141 CATTCATGCC AGTAGGCGCG CGGACGAAAG TAAACCCACT GGTGATACCA TTCGCGAGCC
     1201 TCCGGATGAC GACCGTAGTG ATGAATCTCT CCTGGCGGGA ACAGCAAAAT ATCACCCGGT
     1261 CGGCAAACAA ATTCTCGTCC CTGATTTTTC ACCACCCCCT GACCGCGAAT GGTGAGATTG
     1321 AGAATATAAC CTTTCATTCC CAGCGGTCGG TCGATAAAAA AATCGAGATA ACCGTTGGCC
     1381 TCAATCGGCG TTAAACCCGC CACCAGATGG GCATTAAACG AGTATCCCGG CAGCAGGGGA
     1441 TCATTTTGCG CTTCAGCCAT ACTTTTCATA CTCCCGCCAT TCAGAGAAGA AACCAATTGT
     1501 CCATATTGCA TCAGACATTG CCGTCACTGC GTCTTTTACT GGCTCTTCTC GCTAACCAAA
     1561 CCGGTAACCC CGCTTATTAA AAGCATTCTG TAACAAAGCG GGACCAAAGC CATGACAAAA
     1621 ACGCGTAACA AAAGTGTCTA TAATCACGGC AGAAAAGTCC ACATTGATTA TTTGCACGGC
     1681 GTCACACTTT GCTATGCCAT AGCATTTTTA TCCATAAGAT TTTTTTATCG CAACTCTCTA
     1741 CTGTTTCTCC ATACCGAATT CATAGGATAG ATTCTGGAAA CTTTACCGTC CGAGCTCCAG
     1801 CCTGCGGTCC GGGTTCACTG CCGTATAGGC AGAAGTGAGT CTGAGCTTAG ATGTTTTAGA
     1861 GCTAGAAATA GCAAGTTAAA ATAAGGCTAG TCCGTTATCA ACTTGAAAAA GTGGCACATG
     1921 AGGATCACCC ATGTGCTTTT TTTGTTCACT GCCGTATAGG CAGTCGCTGG GACGCCCGCT
     1981 CGAGCAATAA ACAGTTGATA GGGCTTCTCC GTTACCATGG TTCAGCCAAA AAACTTAAGA
     2041 CCGCCGGTCT TGTCCACTAC CTTGCAGTAA TGCGGTGGAC AGGATCGGCG GTTTTCTTTT
     2101 CTCTTCTCAA TTCTTCTGAC CTGTAACGAA TAATAGATAG TAAAGTAGTC TCCGATTGAG
     2161 TTTTCTCTGC CGAGTCCCAC CCAGTTCTGT GATTTCAGTA AGTTGGTAAT TGATACACTG
     2221 TTGCGAGAAC TGCTGCCTGG TAGTAGATAG GTTGTTATTG AGTAAGAAGG TAAAGTGAAC
     2281 GAAATCCCTG AAACTGAGAC TGTAGAAAAT AAGCTTCAGC CTGCGGTCCG GccaATCTAA
     2341 GCTCAGACTC ACTTCGTCGT CTTGAAGTTG CGATTATAGA TTGACAGCTA GCTCAGTCCT
     2401 AGGGATTGTG CTAGCGATCG CTGGGACGCC CGGGATCCAA GAGATTTCTA CACGATTGAG
     2461 CACTGTCTCA GCCTGCGGTC CGGGTTCACT GCCGTATAGG CAGTAATTTT GTTTAACTTT
     2521 AAGAAGGAGA TATACATATG CGTAAAGGCG AAGAACTGTT TACCGGTGTG GTTCCGATTC
     2581 TGGTGGAACT GGACGGCGAT GTTAATGGTC ATAAATTCAG TGTTCGCGGC GAAGGTGAAG
     2641 GCGATGCGAC GAACGGCAAA CTGACCCTGA AATTTATCTG CACCACGGGT AAACTGCCGG
     2701 TCCCGTGGCC GACGCTGGTG ACCACGCTGA CCTATGGCGT TCAATGTTTT GCGCGTTACC
     2761 CGGATCACAT GAAACAGCAC GACTTTTTCA AATCGGCCAT GCCGGAAGGC TATGTGCAGG
     2821 AACGTACGAT TAGCTTTAAA GACGATGGTA CGTATAAAAC CCGCGCGGAA GTGAAATTCG
     2881 AAGGCGATAC CCTGGTTAAC CGTATCGAAC TGAAAGGTAT CGATTTCAAA GAAGACGGCA
     2941 ATATTCTGGG TCATAAACTG GAATATAACT TCAATTCCCA CAACGTGTAC ATCACCGCGG
     3001 ATAAACAGAA AAACGGCATT AAAGCCAATT TCAAAATCCG CCATAATGTG GAAGATGGTA
     3061 GCGTTCAGCT GGCCGACCAC TATCAGCAAA ACACGCCGAT TGGTGATGGC CCGGTCCTGC
     3121 TGCCGGACAA TCACTACCTG AGTACCCAGT CCGTGCTGTC AAAAGATCCG AACGAAAAAC
     3181 GTGACCACAT GGTCCTGCTG GAATTTGTGA CGGCTGCGGG TATCACCCAC GGCATGGACG
     3241 AACTGTATAA AATGTCCCGC CGTAATACTG ACGCCATCAC AATCCACAGC ATCCTGGATT
     3301 GGATTGAAGA CTAATAATCG CTGGGACGCC CGCCTGCAGG CTCGGTACCA AATTCCAGAA
     3361 AAGAGGCCTC CCGAAAGGGG GGCCTTTTTT CGTTTTGGTC CTAATAGATA AAGGATAGGT
     3421 CTGGTAGTGT TGTTCGTTCT CGCAGGTAAA TCAATAATAC TCAGCAGTTC CGTAGACTTT
     3481 TCAGTGGGAC AGGGTAGCGA TAACAGATAG ATTGTAATAA GACACAGTAG GTGCTCGTAG
     3541 TTGCGTGAAG AGAACCGCTC AGGAAATCCA GTCAGAAGTA TTGGTAATCG TTGAAAACTC
     3601 AGTCGACGCA CTTACTGAAG CGGCCGCgga aacacagAAA AAAGCCCGCA CCTGACAGTG
     3661 CGGGCTTTTT TTTTcgacca aaggTAGCGA ACGACGAGTC ACTGTTGAGG ATAAATACTT
     3721 TCTCTACTAG GCGCCTGTTA CACAGGTCCT CAGCGGCGCG CCTTTGTCGG TGAACGCTCT
     3781 CCTGAGTAGG ACAAATCCGC CGGGAGCGGA TTTGAACGTT GTGAAGCAAC GGCCCGGAGG
     3841 GTGGCGGGCA GGACGCCCGC CATAAACTGC CAGGCATCAA ACTAAGCAGA AGGCCATCCT
     3901 GACGGATGGC CTTTTTGCGT TTCAGATCTA CCGGTaaacc agcaatagac ataagcggct
     3961 atttaacgac cctgccctga accgacgaca agctgacgac cgggtctccg caagtggcac
     4021 ttttcgggga aatgtgcgcg gaacccctat ttgtttattt ttctaaatac attcaaatat
     4081 gtatccgctc atgaattaat tcttagaaaa actcatcgag catcaaatga aactgcaatt
     4141 tattcatatc aggattatca ataccatatt tttgaaaaag ccgtttctgt aatgaaggag
     4201 aaaactcacc gaggcagttc cataggatgg caagatcctg gtatcggtct gcgattccga
     4261 ctcgtccaac atcaatacaa cctattaatt tcccctcgtc aaaaataagg ttatcaagtg
     4321 agaaatcacc atgagtgacg actgaatccg gtgagaatgg caaaagttta tgcatttctt
     4381 tccagacttg ttcaacaggc cagccattac gctcgtcatc aaaatcactc gcatcaacca
     4441 aaccgttatt cattcgtgat tgcgcctgag cgagacgaaa tacgcggtcg ctgttaaaag
     4501 gacaattaca aacaggaatc gaatgcaacc ggcgcaggaa cactgccagc gcatcaacaa
     4561 tattttcacc tgaatcagga tattcttcta atacctggaa tgctgttttc ccggggatcg
     4621 cagtggtgag taaccatgca tcatcaggag tacggataaa atgcttgatg gtcggaagag
     4681 gcataaattc cgtcagccag tttagtctga ccatctcatc tgtaacatca ttggcaacgc
     4741 tacctttgcc atgtttcaga aacaactctg gcgcatcggg cttcccatac aatcgataga
     4801 ttgtcgcacc tgattgcccg acattatcgc gagcccattt atacccatat aaatcagcat
     4861 ccatgttgga atttaatcgc ggcctagagc aagacgtttc ccgttgaata tggctcatac
     4921 tcttcctttt tcaatattat tgaagcattt atcagggtta ttgtctcatg agcggataca
     4981 tatttgaatg tatttagaaa aataaacaaa taggcatgct agcgcagaaa cgtcctagaa
     5041 gatgccagga ggatacttag cagagagaca ataaggccgg agcgaagccg tttttccata
     5101 ggctccgccc ccctgacgaa catcacgaaa tctgacgctc aaatcagtgg tggcgaaacc
     5161 cgacaggact ataaagatac caggcgtttc cccctgatgg ctccctcttg cgctctcctg
     5221 ttcccgtcct gc
//
