# Supplementary material for: Synthetic gene circuits combining CRISPR interference and CRISPR activation in E. coli: importance of equal guide RNA binding affinities to avoid context-dependent effects
Source: bioRxiv preprint, doi:10.1101/2023.06.13.544730, version 1 (2023-06-13)
Supplement: Plasmid sequences [file 544730_file02.zip › pColA_CrisprAv5_no_rep.gb]

LOCUS       pColA_CrisprAv5_no_rep  6613 bp ds-DNA     circular     12-JUN-2023
DEFINITION  .
COMMENT     Imported using the Genbank importer. File name:
            pcola_crisprav5-no-rep.gb
FEATURES             Location/Qualifiers
     gene            complement(582..1460)
                     /label="araC"
                     /ApEinfo_revcolor="#d59687"
                     /ApEinfo_fwdcolor="#d59687"
     CDS             complement(582..1460)
                     /label="Translation 1460-582"
                     /ApEinfo_revcolor="#84b0dc"
                     /ApEinfo_fwdcolor="#84b0dc"
                     /translation="MAEAQNDPLLPGYSFNAHLVAGLTPIEANGYLDFFIDRPLGMKGYILNLTIRGQGVVKNQGREFVCRPGDILLFPPGEIHHYGRHPEAREWYHQWVYFRPRAYWHEWLNWPSIFANTGFFRPDEAHQPHFSDLFGQIINAGQGEGRYSELLAINLLEQLLLRRMEAINESLHPPMDNRVREACQYISDHLADSNFDIASVAQHVCLSPSRLSHLFRQQLGISVLSWREDQRISQAKLLLSTTRMPIATVGRNVGFDDQLYFSRVFKKCTGASPSEFRAGCEEKVNDVAVKLS*"
     promoter        1734..1762
                     /label="pBAD promoter"
                     /ApEinfo_revcolor="#b1ff67"
                     /ApEinfo_fwdcolor="#b1ff67"
     misc_feature    1775..1780
                     /label="EcoRI"
                     /ApEinfo_revcolor="#ff9ccd"
                     /ApEinfo_fwdcolor="#ff9ccd"
     misc_feature    1781..1810
                     /label="VL2017mar22_14"
                     /ApEinfo_revcolor="#f8d3a9"
                     /ApEinfo_fwdcolor="#f8d3a9"
     misc_feature    1811..1816
                     /label="SacI"
                     /ApEinfo_revcolor="#ff9ccd"
                     /ApEinfo_fwdcolor="#ff9ccd"
     misc_feature    1817..1831
                     /label="Prefix"
                     /ApEinfo_revcolor="#b1ff67"
                     /ApEinfo_fwdcolor="#b1ff67"
     misc_feature    1832..1851
                     /label="Csy4 cut site - Tsai et al 2014"
                     /ApEinfo_revcolor="#c7b0e3"
                     /ApEinfo_fwdcolor="#c7b0e3"
     misc_feature    1852..1957
                     /label="sgRNA-1 (orthogonal set from Didovyk et al 2015)"
                     /ApEinfo_revcolor="#84b0dc"
                     /ApEinfo_fwdcolor="#84b0dc"
     misc_feature    1958..1977
                     /label="Csy4 cut site - Tsai et al 2014"
                     /ApEinfo_revcolor="#c7b0e3"
                     /ApEinfo_fwdcolor="#c7b0e3"
     misc_feature    1978..1992
                     /label="Suffix"
                     /ApEinfo_revcolor="#b1ff67"
                     /ApEinfo_fwdcolor="#b1ff67"
     misc_feature    1993..1998
                     /label="NcoI"
                     /ApEinfo_revcolor="#ff9ccd"
                     /ApEinfo_fwdcolor="#ff9ccd"
     misc_feature    1999..2088
                     /label="ECK120029600 Terminator"
                     /ApEinfo_revcolor="#b4abac"
                     /ApEinfo_fwdcolor="#b4abac"
     misc_feature    2089..2288
                     /label="2017mar28_200bpSpacer1"
                     /ApEinfo_revcolor="#f8d3a9"
                     /ApEinfo_fwdcolor="#f8d3a9"
     misc_feature    2289..2294
                     /label="HindIII"
                     /ApEinfo_revcolor="#ff9ccd"
                     /ApEinfo_fwdcolor="#ff9ccd"
     misc_feature    2295..2309
                     /label="Prefix"
                     /ApEinfo_revcolor="#b1ff67"
                     /ApEinfo_fwdcolor="#b1ff67"
     misc_feature    2310..2395
                     /label="activation part"
                     /ApEinfo_revcolor="#75c6a9"
                     /ApEinfo_fwdcolor="#75c6a9"
     misc_feature    2313..2332
                     /label="bs"
                     /ApEinfo_revcolor="#ffef86"
                     /ApEinfo_fwdcolor="#ffef86"
     misc_feature    2359..2393
                     /label="J23117"
                     /ApEinfo_revcolor="#85dae9"
                     /ApEinfo_fwdcolor="#85dae9"
     misc_feature    2396..2410
                     /label="Suffix"
                     /ApEinfo_revcolor="#b1ff67"
                     /ApEinfo_fwdcolor="#b1ff67"
     misc_feature    2411..2416
                     /label="BamHI"
                     /ApEinfo_revcolor="#ff9ccd"
                     /ApEinfo_fwdcolor="#ff9ccd"
     misc_feature    2417..2446
                     /label="VL2017mar22_10"
                     /ApEinfo_revcolor="#f8d3a9"
                     /ApEinfo_fwdcolor="#f8d3a9"
     misc_feature    2447..2461
                     /label="Prefix"
                     /ApEinfo_revcolor="#b1ff67"
                     /ApEinfo_fwdcolor="#b1ff67"
     misc_feature    2462..2481
                     /label="Csy4 cut site - Tsai et al 2014"
                     /ApEinfo_revcolor="#c7b0e3"
                     /ApEinfo_fwdcolor="#c7b0e3"
     misc_feature    2482..2515
                     /label="RBS"
                     /ApEinfo_revcolor="#84b0dc"
                     /ApEinfo_fwdcolor="#84b0dc"
     gene            2516..3229
                     /label="sfGFP "
                     /ApEinfo_revcolor="#b1ff67"
                     /ApEinfo_fwdcolor="#b1ff67"
     CDS             2516..3295
                     /label="Translation 2516-3295"
                     /ApEinfo_revcolor="#84b0dc"
                     /ApEinfo_fwdcolor="#84b0dc"
                     /translation="MRKGEELFTGVVPILVELDGDVNGHKFSVRGEGEGDATNGKLTLKFICTTGKLPVPWPTLVTTLTYGVQCFARYPDHMKQHDFFKSAMPEGYVQERTISFKDDGTYKTRAEVKFEGDTLVNRIELKGIDFKEDGNILGHKLEYNFNSHNVYITADKQKNGIKANFKIRHNVEDGSVQLADHYQQNTPIGDGPVLLPDNHYLSTQSVLSKDPNEKRDHMVLLEFVTAAGITHGMDELYKMSRRNTDAITIHSILDWIED**"
     misc_feature    3230..3295
                     /label="MarAn20 degradation tag"
                     /ApEinfo_revcolor="#75c6a9"
                     /ApEinfo_fwdcolor="#75c6a9"
     misc_feature    3296..3310
                     /label="Suffix"
                     /ApEinfo_revcolor="#b1ff67"
                     /ApEinfo_fwdcolor="#b1ff67"
     misc_feature    3311..3318
                     /label="SbfI"
                     /ApEinfo_revcolor="#ff9ccd"
                     /ApEinfo_fwdcolor="#ff9ccd"
     misc_feature    3319..3379
                     /label="L3S2P21 Terminator"
                     /ApEinfo_revcolor="#b4abac"
                     /ApEinfo_fwdcolor="#b4abac"
     misc_feature    3380..3579
                     /label="2018mar28_200bpSpacer2.5"
                     /ApEinfo_revcolor="#f8d3a9"
                     /ApEinfo_fwdcolor="#f8d3a9"
     misc_feature    3580..3585
                     /label="SalI"
                     /ApEinfo_revcolor="#ff9ccd"
                     /ApEinfo_fwdcolor="#ff9ccd"
     misc_feature    3586..3600
                     /label="Prefix"
                     /ApEinfo_revcolor="#b1ff67"
                     /ApEinfo_fwdcolor="#b1ff67"
     misc_feature    3601..3635
                     /label="P(BBa_J23100)"
                     /ApEinfo_revcolor="#ffef86"
                     /ApEinfo_fwdcolor="#ffef86"
     misc_feature    3636..3650
                     /label="Suffix"
                     /ApEinfo_revcolor="#b1ff67"
                     /ApEinfo_fwdcolor="#b1ff67"
     misc_feature    3651..3680
                     /label="VL2017mar22_25"
                     /ApEinfo_revcolor="#f8d3a9"
                     /ApEinfo_fwdcolor="#f8d3a9"
     misc_feature    3681..3695
                     /label="Prefix"
                     /ApEinfo_revcolor="#b1ff67"
                     /ApEinfo_fwdcolor="#b1ff67"
     misc_feature    complement(3696..3718)
                     /label="bssgRNA-1 _ ANTISENSE is identical (orthogonal set from Didovyk et al 2015)"
                     /ApEinfo_revcolor="#84b0dc"
                     /ApEinfo_fwdcolor="#84b0dc"
     misc_feature    complement(3699..3718)
                     /label="orthogonal bssgRNA-1 _ ANTISENSE is identical (Didovyk et al 2015)"
                     /ApEinfo_revcolor="#b7e6d7"
                     /ApEinfo_fwdcolor="#b7e6d7"
     misc_feature    3719..3733
                     /label="Suffix"
                     /ApEinfo_revcolor="#b1ff67"
                     /ApEinfo_fwdcolor="#b1ff67"
     misc_feature    3734..3763
                     /label="VL2017mar22_17"
                     /ApEinfo_revcolor="#f8d3a9"
                     /ApEinfo_fwdcolor="#f8d3a9"
     misc_feature    3764..3778
                     /label="Prefix"
                     /ApEinfo_revcolor="#b1ff67"
                     /ApEinfo_fwdcolor="#b1ff67"
     misc_feature    3779..3798
                     /label="Csy4 cut site - Tsai et al 2014"
                     /ApEinfo_revcolor="#c7b0e3"
                     /ApEinfo_fwdcolor="#c7b0e3"
     misc_feature    3799..3818
                     /label="j306"
                     /ApEinfo_revcolor="#c7b0e3"
                     /ApEinfo_fwdcolor="#c7b0e3"
     misc_feature    3799..3909
                     /label="scRNA b2"
                     /ApEinfo_revcolor="#75c6a9"
                     /ApEinfo_fwdcolor="#75c6a9"
     misc_feature    3910..3929
                     /label="Csy4 cut site - Tsai et al 2014"
                     /ApEinfo_revcolor="#c7b0e3"
                     /ApEinfo_fwdcolor="#c7b0e3"
     misc_feature    3930..3944
                     /label="Suffix"
                     /ApEinfo_revcolor="#b1ff67"
                     /ApEinfo_fwdcolor="#b1ff67"
     misc_feature    3945..3950
                     /label="AatII"
                     /ApEinfo_revcolor="#ff9ccd"
                     /ApEinfo_fwdcolor="#ff9ccd"
     misc_feature    3951..3980
                     /label="VL2017mar22_11"
                     /ApEinfo_revcolor="#f8d3a9"
                     /ApEinfo_fwdcolor="#f8d3a9"
     misc_feature    3981..3995
                     /label="Prefix"
                     /ApEinfo_revcolor="#b1ff67"
                     /ApEinfo_fwdcolor="#b1ff67"
     misc_feature    3996..4015
                     /label="Csy4 cut site - Tsai et al 2014"
                     /ApEinfo_revcolor="#c7b0e3"
                     /ApEinfo_fwdcolor="#c7b0e3"
     misc_feature    4016..4049
                     /label="RBS (from mCherry in pAND-mCherry-coGFP)"
                     /ApEinfo_revcolor="#84b0dc"
                     /ApEinfo_fwdcolor="#84b0dc"
     misc_feature    4050..4259
                     /label="RepA70 (IDT-codon-optimised) degradation tag (N-term)"
                     /ApEinfo_revcolor="#75c6a9"
                     /ApEinfo_fwdcolor="#75c6a9"
     CDS             4050..4985
                     /label="Translation 4050-4985"
                     /ApEinfo_revcolor="#84b0dc"
                     /ApEinfo_fwdcolor="#84b0dc"
                     /translation="MNQSFISDILYADIESKAKELTVNSNNTVQPVALMRLGVFVPKPSKSKGESKEIDATKAFSQLEIAKAEGMVSKGEENNMALIKENMHMKLYMEGTVNNHHFKCTSEGEGKPYEGTQTMRIKAVEGGPLPFAFDILATSFMYGSKTFINHTQGIPDFFKQSFPEGFTWERVTTYEDGGVLTATQDTSLQDGCLIYNVKIRGVNFPSNGPVMQKKTLGWEASTETLYPADGGLEGRADMALKLVGGGHLICNLKTTYRSKKPAKNLKMPGVYYVDRRLERIKEADKETYVEQHEVAVARYCDLPSKLGHRV**"
     misc_feature    4260..4985
                     /label="mKate2 hybrid (Potvin-Trottier et al 2016)"
                     /ApEinfo_revcolor="#d59687"
                     /ApEinfo_fwdcolor="#d59687"
     misc_feature    4986..5000
                     /label="Suffix"
                     /ApEinfo_revcolor="#b1ff67"
                     /ApEinfo_fwdcolor="#b1ff67"
     misc_feature    5001..5008
                     /label="NotI"
                     /ApEinfo_revcolor="#ff9ccd"
                     /ApEinfo_fwdcolor="#ff9ccd"
     misc_feature    5009..5065
                     /label="ECK120033737 Terminator"
                     /ApEinfo_revcolor="#b4abac"
                     /ApEinfo_fwdcolor="#b4abac"
     misc_feature    5066..5110
                     /label="VL2017mar15_8"
                     /ApEinfo_revcolor="#f8d3a9"
                     /ApEinfo_fwdcolor="#f8d3a9"
     misc_feature    5111..5116
                     /label="KasI"
                     /ApEinfo_revcolor="#ff9ccd"
                     /ApEinfo_fwdcolor="#ff9ccd"
     misc_feature    5117..5128
                     /label="REspacer2017mar27_15"
                     /ApEinfo_revcolor="#f8d3a9"
                     /ApEinfo_fwdcolor="#f8d3a9"
     misc_feature    5129..5135
                     /label="BbvCI"
                     /ApEinfo_revcolor="#ff9ccd"
                     /ApEinfo_fwdcolor="#ff9ccd"
     misc_feature    5136..5143
                     /label="AscI"
                     /ApEinfo_revcolor="#ff9ccd"
                     /ApEinfo_fwdcolor="#ff9ccd"
     gene            complement(5484..6299)
                     /label="KanR"
                     /ApEinfo_revcolor="#d6b295"
                     /ApEinfo_fwdcolor="#d6b295"
     oriT            6409..431
                     /label="ColA ori"
                     /ApEinfo_revcolor="#9eafd2"
                     /ApEinfo_fwdcolor="#9eafd2"
ORIGIN
        1 ggcgtccgtg ttgtggtgga ggctttaccc aaatcaccac gtcccgttcc gtgtagacag
       61 ttcgctccaa gctgggctgt gtgcaagaac cccccgttca gcccgactgc tgcgccttat
      121 ccggtaacta tcatcttgag tccaacccgg aaagacacga caaaacgcca ctggcagcag
      181 ccattggtaa ctgagaatta gtggatttag atatcgagag tcttgaagtg gtggcctaac
      241 agaggctaca ctgaaaggac agtatttggt atctgcgctc cactaaagcc agttaccagg
      301 ttaagcagtt ccccaactga cttaaccttc gatcaaaccg cctccccagg cggttttttc
      361 gtttacagag caggagatta cgacgatcgt aaaaggatct caagaagatc ctttacggat
      421 tcccgacacc atcactctag atttcagtgc aatttatctc ttcaaatgta gcacctgaag
      481 tcagccccat acgatataag ttgtaattct catgttagtc atgccccgcg cccaccggaa
      541 ggagctgact gggttgCTCC TAgGGTCTGA TTCGTTACCA ATTATGACAA CTTGACGGCT
      601 ACATCATTCA CTTTTTCTTC ACAACCGGCA CGGAACTCGC TCGGGCTGGC CCCGGTGCAT
      661 TTTTTAAATA CCCGCGAGAA ATAGAGTTGA TCGTCAAAAC CAACATTGCG ACCGACGGTG
      721 GCGATAGGCA TCCGGGTGGT GCTCAAAAGC AGCTTCGCCT GGCTGATACG TTGGTCCTCG
      781 CGCCAGCTTA AGACGCTAAT CCCTAACTGC TGGCGGAAAA GATGTGACAG ACGCGACGGC
      841 GACAAGCAAA CATGCTGTGC GACGCTGGCG ATATCAAAAT TGCTGTCTGC CAGGTGATCG
      901 CTGATGTACT GACAAGCCTC GCGTACCCGA TTATCCATCG GTGGATGGAG CGACTCGTTA
      961 ATCGCTTCCA TGCGCCGCAG TAACAATTGC TCAAGCAGAT TTATCGCCAG CAGCTCCGAA
     1021 TAGCGCCCTT CCCCTTGCCC GGCGTTAATG ATTTGCCCAA ACAGGTCGCT GAAATGCGGC
     1081 TGGTGCGCTT CATCCGGGCG AAAGAACCCC GTATTGGCAA ATATTGACGG CCAGTTAAGC
     1141 CATTCATGCC AGTAGGCGCG CGGACGAAAG TAAACCCACT GGTGATACCA TTCGCGAGCC
     1201 TCCGGATGAC GACCGTAGTG ATGAATCTCT CCTGGCGGGA ACAGCAAAAT ATCACCCGGT
     1261 CGGCAAACAA ATTCTCGTCC CTGATTTTTC ACCACCCCCT GACCGCGAAT GGTGAGATTG
     1321 AGAATATAAC CTTTCATTCC CAGCGGTCGG TCGATAAAAA AATCGAGATA ACCGTTGGCC
     1381 TCAATCGGCG TTAAACCCGC CACCAGATGG GCATTAAACG AGTATCCCGG CAGCAGGGGA
     1441 TCATTTTGCG CTTCAGCCAT ACTTTTCATA CTCCCGCCAT TCAGAGAAGA AACCAATTGT
     1501 CCATATTGCA TCAGACATTG CCGTCACTGC GTCTTTTACT GGCTCTTCTC GCTAACCAAA
     1561 CCGGTAACCC CGCTTATTAA AAGCATTCTG TAACAAAGCG GGACCAAAGC CATGACAAAA
     1621 ACGCGTAACA AAAGTGTCTA TAATCACGGC AGAAAAGTCC ACATTGATTA TTTGCACGGC
     1681 GTCACACTTT GCTATGCCAT AGCATTTTTA TCCATAAGAT TAGCGGtTCC TACCTGACGC
     1741 TTTTTATCGC AACTCTCTAC TGTTTCTCCA TACCGAATTC ATAGGATAGA TTCTGGAAAC
     1801 TTTACCGTCC GAGCTCCAGC CTGCGGTCCG GGTTCACTGC CGTATAGGCA GTCTCAAGCT
     1861 AGACTCTAGT GGTTTcAGAG CTATGCTGGA AACAGCATAG CAAGTTgAAA TAAGGCTAGT
     1921 CCGTTATCAA CTTGAAAAAG TGGCACCGAG TCGGTGCGTT CACTGCCGTA TAGGCAGTCG
     1981 CTGGGACGCC CGCCATGGTT CAGCCAAAAA ACTTAAGACC GCCGGTCTTG TCCACTACCT
     2041 TGCAGTAATG CGGTGGACAG GATCGGCGGT TTTCTTTTCT CTTCTCAATT CTTCTGACCT
     2101 GTAACGAATA ATAGATAGTA AAGTAGTCTC CGATTGAGTT TTCTCTGCCG AGTCCCACCC
     2161 AGTTCTGTGA TTTCAGTAAG TTGGTAATTG ATACACTGTT GCGAGAACTG CTGCCTGGTA
     2221 GTAGATAGGT TGTTATTGAG TAAGAAGGTA AAGTGAACGA AATCCCTGAA ACTGAGACTG
     2281 TAGAAAATAA GCTTCAGCCT GCGGTCCGGC CTACGGAGCG TTCTGGACAC AACGTCGTCT
     2341 TGAAGTTGCG ATTATAGATT GACAGCTAGC TCAGTCCTAG GGATTGTGCT AGCGATCGCT
     2401 GGGACGCCCG GGATCCAAGA GATTTCTACA CGATTGAGCA CTGTCTCAGC CTGCGGTCCG
     2461 GGTTCACTGC CGTATAGGCA GTAATTTTGT TTAACTTTAA GAAGGAGATA TACATATGCG
     2521 TAAAGGCGAA GAACTGTTTA CCGGTGTGGT TCCGATTCTG GTGGAACTGG ACGGCGATGT
     2581 TAATGGTCAT AAATTCAGTG TTCGCGGCGA AGGTGAAGGC GATGCGACGA ACGGCAAACT
     2641 GACCCTGAAA TTTATCTGCA CCACGGGTAA ACTGCCGGTC CCGTGGCCGA CGCTGGTGAC
     2701 CACGCTGACC TATGGCGTTC AATGTTTTGC GCGTTACCCG GATCACATGA AACAGCACGA
     2761 CTTTTTCAAA TCGGCCATGC CGGAAGGCTA TGTGCAGGAA CGTACGATTA GCTTTAAAGA
     2821 CGATGGTACG TATAAAACCC GCGCGGAAGT GAAATTCGAA GGCGATACCC TGGTTAACCG
     2881 TATCGAACTG AAAGGTATCG ATTTCAAAGA AGACGGCAAT ATTCTGGGTC ATAAACTGGA
     2941 ATATAACTTC AATTCCCACA ACGTGTACAT CACCGCGGAT AAACAGAAAA ACGGCATTAA
     3001 AGCCAATTTC AAAATCCGCC ATAATGTGGA AGATGGTAGC GTTCAGCTGG CCGACCACTA
     3061 TCAGCAAAAC ACGCCGATTG GTGATGGCCC GGTCCTGCTG CCGGACAATC ACTACCTGAG
     3121 TACCCAGTCC GTGCTGTCAA AAGATCCGAA CGAAAAACGT GACCACATGG TCCTGCTGGA
     3181 ATTTGTGACG GCTGCGGGTA TCACCCACGG CATGGACGAA CTGTATAAAA TGTCCCGCCG
     3241 TAATACTGAC GCCATCACAA TCCACAGCAT CCTGGATTGG ATTGAAGACT AATAATCGCT
     3301 GGGACGCCCG CCTGCAGGCT CGGTACCAAA TTCCAGAAAA GAGGCCTCCC GAAAGGGGGG
     3361 CCTTTTTTCG TTTTGGTCCT AATAGATAAA GGATAGGTCT GGTAGTGTTG TTCGTTCTCG
     3421 CAGGTAAATC AATAATACTC AGCAGTTCCG TAGACTTTTC AGTGGGACAG GGTAGCGATA
     3481 ACAGATAGAT TGTAATAAGA CACAGTAGGT GCTCGTAGTT GCGTGAAGAG AACCGCTCAG
     3541 GAAATCCAGT CAGAAGTATT GGTAATCGTT GAAAACTCAG TCGACCAGCC TGCGGTCCGG
     3601 ttgacggcta gctcagtcct aggtacagtg ctagcTCGCT GGGACGCCCG AGTGACGACT
     3661 GCGAAGTAAC CTCTATTTAT CAGCCTGCGG TCCGGccaCA CTAGAGTCTA GCTTGAGATC
     3721 GCTGGGACGC CCGGTAGTGC TTATCAGACC CAATACTGTT GAACAGCCTG CGGTCCGGGT
     3781 TCACTGCCGT ATAGGCAGTT GTGTCCAGAA CGCTCCGTGT TTTAGAGCTA GAAATAGCAA
     3841 GTTAAAATAA GGCTAGTCCG TTATCAACTT GAAAAAGTGG CACATGAGGA TCACCCATGT
     3901 GCTTTTTTTG TTCACTGCCG TATAGGCAGT CGCTGGGACG CCCGGACGTC CTATTACACT
     3961 CGTCGTTGGA AACTGAAGAT CAGCCTGCGG TCCGGGTTCA CTGCCGTATA GGCAGTAATT
     4021 TTGTTTAACT TTAAGAAGGA GATATACATA TGAATCAGTC ATTCATCTCG GACATCTTAT
     4081 ATGCCGACAT CGAATCGAAG GCTAAGGAAC TTACAGTCAA TTCCAACAAT ACTGTCCAGC
     4141 CGGTCGCGCT TATGCGCTTA GGAGTTTTCG TTCCCAAACC TTCCAAGAGC AAAGGAGAAA
     4201 GTAAGGAAAT TGACGCCACC AAAGCCTTCT CTCAACTGGA GATTGCTAAA GCAGAGGGCa
     4261 tggttagtaa aggagaagaa aataacatgg caCTGATTAA GGAGAACATG CACATGAAGC
     4321 TGTACATGGA GGGCACCGTG AACAACCACC ACTTCAAGTG CACATCCGAG GGCGAAGGCA
     4381 AGCCCTACGA GGGCACCCAG ACCATGAGAA TCAAGgccGT CGAGGGCGGC CCTCTCCCCT
     4441 TCGCCTTCGA CATCCTGGCT ACCAGCTTCA TGTACGGCAG CAAAACCTTC ATCAACCACA
     4501 CCCAGGGCAT CCCCGACTTC TTTAAGCAGT CCTTCCCTGA GGGCTTCACA TGGGAGAGAG
     4561 TCACCACATA CGAAGACGGG GGCGTGCTGA CCGCTACCCA GGACACCAGC CTCCAGGACG
     4621 GCTGCCTCAT CTACAACGTC AAGATCAGAG GGGTGAACTT CCCATCCAAC GGCCCTGTGA
     4681 TGCAGAAGAA AACACTCGGC TGGGAGGCCT CCACCGAGac cCTGTACCCC GCTGACGGCG
     4741 GCCTGGAAGG CAGAgcCGAC ATGGCCCTGA AGCTCGTGGG CGGGGGCCAC CTGATCTGCA
     4801 ACTTGAAGAC CACATACAGA TCCAAGAAAC CCGCTAAGAA CCTCAAGATG CCCGGCGTCT
     4861 ACTATGTGGA CAGAAGACTG GAAAGAATCA AGGAGGCCGA CAAAGAGACC TACGTCGAGC
     4921 AGCACGAGGT GGCTGTGGCC AGATACTGCG ACCTCCCTAG CAAACTGGGG CACAgAgtct
     4981 aATAATCGCT GGGACGCCCG GCGGCCGCgg aaacacagAA AAAAGCCCGC ACCTGACAGT
     5041 GCGGGCTTTT TTTTTcgacc aaaggTAGCG AACGACGAGT CACTGTTGAG GATAAATACT
     5101 TTCTCTACTA GGCGCCTGTT ACACAGGTCC TCAGCGGCGC GCCTTTGTCG GTGAACGCTC
     5161 TCCTGAGTAG GACAAATCCG CCGGGAGCGG ATTTGAACGT TGTGAAGCAA CGGCCCGGAG
     5221 GGTGGCGGGC AGGACGCCCG CCATAAACTG CCAGGCATCA AACTAAGCAG AAGGCCATCC
     5281 TGACGGATGG CCTTTTTGCG TTTCAGATCT ACCGGTaaac cagcaataga cataagcggc
     5341 tatttaacga ccctgccctg aaccgacgac aagctgacga ccgggtctcc gcaagtggca
     5401 cttttcgggg aaatgtgcgc ggaaccccta tttgtttatt tttctaaata cattcaaata
     5461 tgtatccgct catgaattaa ttcttagaaa aactcatcga gcatcaaatg aaactgcaat
     5521 ttattcatat caggattatc aataccatat ttttgaaaaa gccgtttctg taatgaagga
     5581 gaaaactcac cgaggcagtt ccataggatg gcaagatcct ggtatcggtc tgcgattccg
     5641 actcgtccaa catcaataca acctattaat ttcccctcgt caaaaataag gttatcaagt
     5701 gagaaatcac catgagtgac gactgaatcc ggtgagaatg gcaaaagttt atgcatttct
     5761 ttccagactt gttcaacagg ccagccatta cgctcgtcat caaaatcact cgcatcaacc
     5821 aaaccgttat tcattcgtga ttgcgcctga gcgagacgaa atacgcggtc gctgttaaaa
     5881 ggacaattac aaacaggaat cgaatgcaac cggcgcagga acactgccag cgcatcaaca
     5941 atattttcac ctgaatcagg atattcttct aatacctgga atgctgtttt cccggggatc
     6001 gcagtggtga gtaaccatgc atcatcagga gtacggataa aatgcttgat ggtcggaaga
     6061 ggcataaatt ccgtcagcca gtttagtctg accatctcat ctgtaacatc attggcaacg
     6121 ctacctttgc catgtttcag aaacaactct ggcgcatcgg gcttcccata caatcgatag
     6181 attgtcgcac ctgattgccc gacattatcg cgagcccatt tatacccata taaatcagca
     6241 tccatgttgg aatttaatcg cggcctagag caagacgttt cccgttgaat atggctcata
     6301 ctcttccttt ttcaatatta ttgaagcatt tatcagggtt attgtctcat gagcggatac
     6361 atatttgaat gtatttagaa aaataaacaa ataggcatgc tagcgcagaa acgtcctaga
     6421 agatgccagg aggatactta gcagagagac aataaggccg gagcgaagcc gtttttccat
     6481 aggctccgcc cccctgacga acatcacgaa atctgacgct caaatcagtg gtggcgaaac
     6541 ccgacaggac tataaagata ccaggcgttt ccccctgatg gctccctctt gcgctctcct
     6601 gttcccgtcc tgc
//
