# Supplementary material for: Synthetic gene circuits combining CRISPR interference and CRISPR activation in E. coli: importance of equal guide RNA binding affinities to avoid context-dependent effects
Source: bioRxiv preprint, doi:10.1101/2023.06.13.544730, version 1 (2023-06-13)
Supplement: Plasmid sequences [file 544730_file02.zip › 4-4_pColA_CrisprAv3.1.gb]

LOCUS       4-4_pColA_CrisprAv3.1   5232 bp ds-DNA     circular     12-JUN-2023
DEFINITION  .
COMMENT     Imported using the Genbank importer. File name:
            0-0-pcola_crisprav3-1-short.gb
FEATURES             Location/Qualifiers
     gene            complement(582..1460)
                     /label="araC"
                     /ApEinfo_revcolor="#d59687"
                     /ApEinfo_fwdcolor="#d59687"
     CDS             complement(582..1460)
                     /label="Translation 1460-582"
                     /ApEinfo_revcolor="#84b0dc"
                     /ApEinfo_fwdcolor="#84b0dc"
                     /translation="MAEAQNDPLLPGYSFNAHLVAGLTPIEANGYLDFFIDRPLGMKGYILNLTIRGQGVVKNQGREFVCRPGDILLFPPGEIHHYGRHPEAREWYHQWVYFRPRAYWHEWLNWPSIFANTGFFRPDEAHQPHFSDLFGQIINAGQGEGRYSELLAINLLEQLLLRRMEAINESLHPPMDNRVREACQYISDHLADSNFDIASVAQHVCLSPSRLSHLFRQQLGISVLSWREDQRISQAKLLLSTTRMPIATVGRNVGFDDQLYFSRVFKKCTGASPSEFRAGCEEKVNDVAVKLS*"
     promoter        1722..1743
                     /label="pBAD promoter"
                     /ApEinfo_revcolor="#b1ff67"
                     /ApEinfo_fwdcolor="#b1ff67"
     misc_feature    1756..1761
                     /label="EcoRI"
                     /ApEinfo_revcolor="#ff9ccd"
                     /ApEinfo_fwdcolor="#ff9ccd"
     misc_feature    1762..1791
                     /label="VL2017mar22_14"
                     /ApEinfo_revcolor="#f8d3a9"
                     /ApEinfo_fwdcolor="#f8d3a9"
     misc_feature    1792..1797
                     /label="SacI"
                     /ApEinfo_revcolor="#ff9ccd"
                     /ApEinfo_fwdcolor="#ff9ccd"
     misc_feature    1798..1812
                     /label="Prefix"
                     /ApEinfo_revcolor="#b1ff67"
                     /ApEinfo_fwdcolor="#b1ff67"
     misc_feature    1813..1832
                     /label="Csy4 cut site - Tsai et al 2014"
                     /ApEinfo_revcolor="#c7b0e3"
                     /ApEinfo_fwdcolor="#c7b0e3"
     misc_feature    1833..1852
                     /label="orthogonal gRNA-4 (Didovyk et al 2015)"
                     /ApEinfo_revcolor="#b7e6d7"
                     /ApEinfo_fwdcolor="#b7e6d7"
     misc_feature    1833..1943
                     /label="scRNA b2"
                     /ApEinfo_revcolor="#75c6a9"
                     /ApEinfo_fwdcolor="#75c6a9"
     misc_feature    1944..1963
                     /label="Csy4 cut site - Tsai et al 2014"
                     /ApEinfo_revcolor="#c7b0e3"
                     /ApEinfo_fwdcolor="#c7b0e3"
     misc_feature    1964..1978
                     /label="Suffix"
                     /ApEinfo_revcolor="#b1ff67"
                     /ApEinfo_fwdcolor="#b1ff67"
     misc_feature    1979..1984
                     /label="XhoI"
                     /ApEinfo_revcolor="#ff9ccd"
                     /ApEinfo_fwdcolor="#ff9ccd"
     misc_feature    1985..2014
                     /label="VL2017mar22_0"
                     /ApEinfo_revcolor="#f8d3a9"
                     /ApEinfo_fwdcolor="#f8d3a9"
     misc_feature    2015..2020
                     /label="NcoI"
                     /ApEinfo_revcolor="#ff9ccd"
                     /ApEinfo_fwdcolor="#ff9ccd"
     misc_feature    2021..2110
                     /label="ECK120029600 Terminator"
                     /ApEinfo_revcolor="#b4abac"
                     /ApEinfo_fwdcolor="#b4abac"
     misc_feature    2111..2310
                     /label="2017mar28_200bpSpacer1"
                     /ApEinfo_revcolor="#f8d3a9"
                     /ApEinfo_fwdcolor="#f8d3a9"
     misc_feature    2311..2316
                     /label="HindIII"
                     /ApEinfo_revcolor="#ff9ccd"
                     /ApEinfo_fwdcolor="#ff9ccd"
     misc_feature    2317..2331
                     /label="Prefix"
                     /ApEinfo_revcolor="#b1ff67"
                     /ApEinfo_fwdcolor="#b1ff67"
     misc_feature    complement(2332..2354)
                     /label="bssgRNA-4 _ ANTISENSE is identical (orthogonal set from Didovyk et al 2015)"
                     /ApEinfo_revcolor="#84b0dc"
                     /ApEinfo_fwdcolor="#84b0dc"
     misc_feature    2332..2417
                     /label="activation part"
                     /ApEinfo_revcolor="#75c6a9"
                     /ApEinfo_fwdcolor="#75c6a9"
     misc_feature    2381..2415
                     /label="J23117"
                     /ApEinfo_revcolor="#85dae9"
                     /ApEinfo_fwdcolor="#85dae9"
     misc_feature    2418..2432
                     /label="Suffix"
                     /ApEinfo_revcolor="#b1ff67"
                     /ApEinfo_fwdcolor="#b1ff67"
     misc_feature    2433..2438
                     /label="BamHI"
                     /ApEinfo_revcolor="#ff9ccd"
                     /ApEinfo_fwdcolor="#ff9ccd"
     misc_feature    2439..2468
                     /label="VL2017mar22_10"
                     /ApEinfo_revcolor="#f8d3a9"
                     /ApEinfo_fwdcolor="#f8d3a9"
     misc_feature    2469..2483
                     /label="Prefix"
                     /ApEinfo_revcolor="#b1ff67"
                     /ApEinfo_fwdcolor="#b1ff67"
     misc_feature    2484..2503
                     /label="Csy4 cut site - Tsai et al 2014"
                     /ApEinfo_revcolor="#c7b0e3"
                     /ApEinfo_fwdcolor="#c7b0e3"
     misc_feature    2504..2537
                     /label="RBS"
                     /ApEinfo_revcolor="#84b0dc"
                     /ApEinfo_fwdcolor="#84b0dc"
     gene            2538..3251
                     /label="sfGFP"
                     /ApEinfo_revcolor="#b1ff67"
                     /ApEinfo_fwdcolor="#b1ff67"
     CDS             2538..3317
                     /label="Translation 3663-4442"
                     /ApEinfo_revcolor="#84b0dc"
                     /ApEinfo_fwdcolor="#84b0dc"
                     /translation="MRKGEELFTGVVPILVELDGDVNGHKFSVRGEGEGDATNGKLTLKFICTTGKLPVPWPTLVTTLTYGVQCFARYPDHMKQHDFFKSAMPEGYVQERTISFKDDGTYKTRAEVKFEGDTLVNRIELKGIDFKEDGNILGHKLEYNFNSHNVYITADKQKNGIKANFKIRHNVEDGSVQLADHYQQNTPIGDGPVLLPDNHYLSTQSVLSKDPNEKRDHMVLLEFVTAAGITHGMDELYKMSRRNTDAITIHSILDWIED**"
     misc_feature    3252..3317
                     /label="MarAn20"
                     /ApEinfo_revcolor="#75c6a9"
                     /ApEinfo_fwdcolor="#75c6a9"
     misc_feature    3318..3332
                     /label="Suffix"
                     /ApEinfo_revcolor="#b1ff67"
                     /ApEinfo_fwdcolor="#b1ff67"
     misc_feature    3333..3340
                     /label="SbfI"
                     /ApEinfo_revcolor="#ff9ccd"
                     /ApEinfo_fwdcolor="#ff9ccd"
     misc_feature    3341..3401
                     /label="L3S2P21 Terminator"
                     /ApEinfo_revcolor="#b4abac"
                     /ApEinfo_fwdcolor="#b4abac"
     misc_feature    3402..3601
                     /label="2018mar28_200bpSpacer2.5"
                     /ApEinfo_revcolor="#f8d3a9"
                     /ApEinfo_fwdcolor="#f8d3a9"
     misc_feature    3602..3607
                     /label="SalI"
                     /ApEinfo_revcolor="#ff9ccd"
                     /ApEinfo_fwdcolor="#ff9ccd"
     misc_feature    3608..3619
                     /label="REspacer2017mar27_5"
                     /ApEinfo_revcolor="#f8d3a9"
                     /ApEinfo_fwdcolor="#f8d3a9"
     misc_feature    3620..3627
                     /label="NotI"
                     /ApEinfo_revcolor="#ff9ccd"
                     /ApEinfo_fwdcolor="#ff9ccd"
     misc_feature    3628..3684
                     /label="ECK120033737 Terminator"
                     /ApEinfo_revcolor="#b4abac"
                     /ApEinfo_fwdcolor="#b4abac"
     misc_feature    3685..3729
                     /label="VL2017mar15_8"
                     /ApEinfo_revcolor="#f8d3a9"
                     /ApEinfo_fwdcolor="#f8d3a9"
     misc_feature    3730..3735
                     /label="KasI"
                     /ApEinfo_revcolor="#ff9ccd"
                     /ApEinfo_fwdcolor="#ff9ccd"
     misc_feature    3736..3747
                     /label="REspacer2017mar27_15"
                     /ApEinfo_revcolor="#f8d3a9"
                     /ApEinfo_fwdcolor="#f8d3a9"
     misc_feature    3748..3754
                     /label="BbvCI"
                     /ApEinfo_revcolor="#ff9ccd"
                     /ApEinfo_fwdcolor="#ff9ccd"
     misc_feature    3755..3762
                     /label="AscI"
                     /ApEinfo_revcolor="#ff9ccd"
                     /ApEinfo_fwdcolor="#ff9ccd"
     gene            complement(4103..4918)
                     /label="KanR"
                     /ApEinfo_revcolor="#d6b295"
                     /ApEinfo_fwdcolor="#d6b295"
     oriT            5028..431
                     /label="ColA ori"
                     /ApEinfo_revcolor="#9eafd2"
                     /ApEinfo_fwdcolor="#9eafd2"
ORIGIN
        1 ggcgtccgtg ttgtggtgga ggctttaccc aaatcaccac gtcccgttcc gtgtagacag
       61 ttcgctccaa gctgggctgt gtgcaagaac cccccgttca gcccgactgc tgcgccttat
      121 ccggtaacta tcatcttgag tccaacccgg aaagacacga caaaacgcca ctggcagcag
      181 ccattggtaa ctgagaatta gtggatttag atatcgagag tcttgaagtg gtggcctaac
      241 agaggctaca ctgaaaggac agtatttggt atctgcgctc cactaaagcc agttaccagg
      301 ttaagcagtt ccccaactga cttaaccttc gatcaaaccg cctccccagg cggttttttc
      361 gtttacagag caggagatta cgacgatcgt aaaaggatct caagaagatc ctttacggat
      421 tcccgacacc atcactctag atttcagtgc aatttatctc ttcaaatgta gcacctgaag
      481 tcagccccat acgatataag ttgtaattct catgttagtc atgccccgcg cccaccggaa
      541 ggagctgact gggttgCTCC TAgGGTCTGA TTCGTTACCA ATTATGACAA CTTGACGGCT
      601 ACATCATTCA CTTTTTCTTC ACAACCGGCA CGGAACTCGC TCGGGCTGGC CCCGGTGCAT
      661 TTTTTAAATA CCCGCGAGAA ATAGAGTTGA TCGTCAAAAC CAACATTGCG ACCGACGGTG
      721 GCGATAGGCA TCCGGGTGGT GCTCAAAAGC AGCTTCGCCT GGCTGATACG TTGGTCCTCG
      781 CGCCAGCTTA AGACGCTAAT CCCTAACTGC TGGCGGAAAA GATGTGACAG ACGCGACGGC
      841 GACAAGCAAA CATGCTGTGC GACGCTGGCG ATATCAAAAT TGCTGTCTGC CAGGTGATCG
      901 CTGATGTACT GACAAGCCTC GCGTACCCGA TTATCCATCG GTGGATGGAG CGACTCGTTA
      961 ATCGCTTCCA TGCGCCGCAG TAACAATTGC TCAAGCAGAT TTATCGCCAG CAGCTCCGAA
     1021 TAGCGCCCTT CCCCTTGCCC GGCGTTAATG ATTTGCCCAA ACAGGTCGCT GAAATGCGGC
     1081 TGGTGCGCTT CATCCGGGCG AAAGAACCCC GTATTGGCAA ATATTGACGG CCAGTTAAGC
     1141 CATTCATGCC AGTAGGCGCG CGGACGAAAG TAAACCCACT GGTGATACCA TTCGCGAGCC
     1201 TCCGGATGAC GACCGTAGTG ATGAATCTCT CCTGGCGGGA ACAGCAAAAT ATCACCCGGT
     1261 CGGCAAACAA ATTCTCGTCC CTGATTTTTC ACCACCCCCT GACCGCGAAT GGTGAGATTG
     1321 AGAATATAAC CTTTCATTCC CAGCGGTCGG TCGATAAAAA AATCGAGATA ACCGTTGGCC
     1381 TCAATCGGCG TTAAACCCGC CACCAGATGG GCATTAAACG AGTATCCCGG CAGCAGGGGA
     1441 TCATTTTGCG CTTCAGCCAT ACTTTTCATA CTCCCGCCAT TCAGAGAAGA AACCAATTGT
     1501 CCATATTGCA TCAGACATTG CCGTCACTGC GTCTTTTACT GGCTCTTCTC GCTAACCAAA
     1561 CCGGTAACCC CGCTTATTAA AAGCATTCTG TAACAAAGCG GGACCAAAGC CATGACAAAA
     1621 ACGCGTAACA AAAGTGTCTA TAATCACGGC AGAAAAGTCC ACATTGATTA TTTGCACGGC
     1681 GTCACACTTT GCTATGCCAT AGCATTTTTA TCCATAAGAT TTTTTTATCG CAACTCTCTA
     1741 CTGTTTCTCC ATACCGAATT CATAGGATAG ATTCTGGAAA CTTTACCGTC CGAGCTCCAG
     1801 CCTGCGGTCC GGGTTCACTG CCGTATAGGC AGGACACATC TTAGAGTATG TAGTTTTAGA
     1861 GCTAGAAATA GCAAGTTAAA ATAAGGCTAG TCCGTTATCA ACTTGAAAAA GTGGCACATG
     1921 AGGATCACCC ATGTGCTTTT TTTGTTCACT GCCGTATAGG CAGTCGCTGG GACGCCCGCT
     1981 CGAGCAATAA ACAGTTGATA GGGCTTCTCC GTTACCATGG TTCAGCCAAA AAACTTAAGA
     2041 CCGCCGGTCT TGTCCACTAC CTTGCAGTAA TGCGGTGGAC AGGATCGGCG GTTTTCTTTT
     2101 CTCTTCTCAA TTCTTCTGAC CTGTAACGAA TAATAGATAG TAAAGTAGTC TCCGATTGAG
     2161 TTTTCTCTGC CGAGTCCCAC CCAGTTCTGT GATTTCAGTA AGTTGGTAAT TGATACACTG
     2221 TTGCGAGAAC TGCTGCCTGG TAGTAGATAG GTTGTTATTG AGTAAGAAGG TAAAGTGAAC
     2281 GAAATCCCTG AAACTGAGAC TGTAGAAAAT AAGCTTCAGC CTGCGGTCCG GccaTACATA
     2341 CTCTAAGATG TGTCCGTCGT CTTGAAGTTG CGATTATAGA TTGACAGCTA GCTCAGTCCT
     2401 AGGGATTGTG CTAGCGATCG CTGGGACGCC CGGGATCCAA GAGATTTCTA CACGATTGAG
     2461 CACTGTCTCA GCCTGCGGTC CGGGTTCACT GCCGTATAGG CAGTAATTTT GTTTAACTTT
     2521 AAGAAGGAGA TATACATATG CGTAAAGGCG AAGAACTGTT TACCGGTGTG GTTCCGATTC
     2581 TGGTGGAACT GGACGGCGAT GTTAATGGTC ATAAATTCAG TGTTCGCGGC GAAGGTGAAG
     2641 GCGATGCGAC GAACGGCAAA CTGACCCTGA AATTTATCTG CACCACGGGT AAACTGCCGG
     2701 TCCCGTGGCC GACGCTGGTG ACCACGCTGA CCTATGGCGT TCAATGTTTT GCGCGTTACC
     2761 CGGATCACAT GAAACAGCAC GACTTTTTCA AATCGGCCAT GCCGGAAGGC TATGTGCAGG
     2821 AACGTACGAT TAGCTTTAAA GACGATGGTA CGTATAAAAC CCGCGCGGAA GTGAAATTCG
     2881 AAGGCGATAC CCTGGTTAAC CGTATCGAAC TGAAAGGTAT CGATTTCAAA GAAGACGGCA
     2941 ATATTCTGGG TCATAAACTG GAATATAACT TCAATTCCCA CAACGTGTAC ATCACCGCGG
     3001 ATAAACAGAA AAACGGCATT AAAGCCAATT TCAAAATCCG CCATAATGTG GAAGATGGTA
     3061 GCGTTCAGCT GGCCGACCAC TATCAGCAAA ACACGCCGAT TGGTGATGGC CCGGTCCTGC
     3121 TGCCGGACAA TCACTACCTG AGTACCCAGT CCGTGCTGTC AAAAGATCCG AACGAAAAAC
     3181 GTGACCACAT GGTCCTGCTG GAATTTGTGA CGGCTGCGGG TATCACCCAC GGCATGGACG
     3241 AACTGTATAA AATGTCCCGC CGTAATACTG ACGCCATCAC AATCCACAGC ATCCTGGATT
     3301 GGATTGAAGA CTAATAATCG CTGGGACGCC CGCCTGCAGG CTCGGTACCA AATTCCAGAA
     3361 AAGAGGCCTC CCGAAAGGGG GGCCTTTTTT CGTTTTGGTC CTAATAGATA AAGGATAGGT
     3421 CTGGTAGTGT TGTTCGTTCT CGCAGGTAAA TCAATAATAC TCAGCAGTTC CGTAGACTTT
     3481 TCAGTGGGAC AGGGTAGCGA TAACAGATAG ATTGTAATAA GACACAGTAG GTGCTCGTAG
     3541 TTGCGTGAAG AGAACCGCTC AGGAAATCCA GTCAGAAGTA TTGGTAATCG TTGAAAACTC
     3601 AGTCGACGCA CTTACTGAAG CGGCCGCgga aacacagAAA AAAGCCCGCA CCTGACAGTG
     3661 CGGGCTTTTT TTTTcgacca aaggTAGCGA ACGACGAGTC ACTGTTGAGG ATAAATACTT
     3721 TCTCTACTAG GCGCCTGTTA CACAGGTCCT CAGCGGCGCG CCTTTGTCGG TGAACGCTCT
     3781 CCTGAGTAGG ACAAATCCGC CGGGAGCGGA TTTGAACGTT GTGAAGCAAC GGCCCGGAGG
     3841 GTGGCGGGCA GGACGCCCGC CATAAACTGC CAGGCATCAA ACTAAGCAGA AGGCCATCCT
     3901 GACGGATGGC CTTTTTGCGT TTCAGATCTA CCGGTaaacc agcaatagac ataagcggct
     3961 atttaacgac cctgccctga accgacgaca agctgacgac cgggtctccg caagtggcac
     4021 ttttcgggga aatgtgcgcg gaacccctat ttgtttattt ttctaaatac attcaaatat
     4081 gtatccgctc atgaattaat tcttagaaaa actcatcgag catcaaatga aactgcaatt
     4141 tattcatatc aggattatca ataccatatt tttgaaaaag ccgtttctgt aatgaaggag
     4201 aaaactcacc gaggcagttc cataggatgg caagatcctg gtatcggtct gcgattccga
     4261 ctcgtccaac atcaatacaa cctattaatt tcccctcgtc aaaaataagg ttatcaagtg
     4321 agaaatcacc atgagtgacg actgaatccg gtgagaatgg caaaagttta tgcatttctt
     4381 tccagacttg ttcaacaggc cagccattac gctcgtcatc aaaatcactc gcatcaacca
     4441 aaccgttatt cattcgtgat tgcgcctgag cgagacgaaa tacgcggtcg ctgttaaaag
     4501 gacaattaca aacaggaatc gaatgcaacc ggcgcaggaa cactgccagc gcatcaacaa
     4561 tattttcacc tgaatcagga tattcttcta atacctggaa tgctgttttc ccggggatcg
     4621 cagtggtgag taaccatgca tcatcaggag tacggataaa atgcttgatg gtcggaagag
     4681 gcataaattc cgtcagccag tttagtctga ccatctcatc tgtaacatca ttggcaacgc
     4741 tacctttgcc atgtttcaga aacaactctg gcgcatcggg cttcccatac aatcgataga
     4801 ttgtcgcacc tgattgcccg acattatcgc gagcccattt atacccatat aaatcagcat
     4861 ccatgttgga atttaatcgc ggcctagagc aagacgtttc ccgttgaata tggctcatac
     4921 tcttcctttt tcaatattat tgaagcattt atcagggtta ttgtctcatg agcggataca
     4981 tatttgaatg tatttagaaa aataaacaaa taggcatgct agcgcagaaa cgtcctagaa
     5041 gatgccagga ggatacttag cagagagaca ataaggccgg agcgaagccg tttttccata
     5101 ggctccgccc ccctgacgaa catcacgaaa tctgacgctc aaatcagtgg tggcgaaacc
     5161 cgacaggact ataaagatac caggcgtttc cccctgatgg ctccctcttg cgctctcctg
     5221 ttcccgtcct gc
//
