# Supplementary material for: Synthetic gene circuits combining CRISPR interference and CRISPR activation in E. coli: importance of equal guide RNA binding affinities to avoid context-dependent effects
Source: bioRxiv preprint, doi:10.1101/2023.06.13.544730, version 1 (2023-06-13)
Supplement: Plasmid sequences [file 544730_file02.zip › 1-1_pColA_CrisprAv3.1.gb]

LOCUS       1-1_pColA_CrisprAv3.1   5232 bp ds-DNA     circular     12-JUN-2023
DEFINITION  .
COMMENT     Imported using the Genbank importer. File name:
            0-0-pcola_crisprav3-1-short.gb
FEATURES             Location/Qualifiers
     gene            complement(582..1460)
                     /label="araC"
                     /ApEinfo_revcolor="#d59687"
                     /ApEinfo_fwdcolor="#d59687"
     CDS             complement(582..1460)
                     /label="Translation 1460-582"
                     /ApEinfo_revcolor="#84b0dc"
                     /ApEinfo_fwdcolor="#84b0dc"
                     /translation="MAEAQNDPLLPGYSFNAHLVAGLTPIEANGYLDFFIDRPLGMKGYILNLTIRGQGVVKNQGREFVCRPGDILLFPPGEIHHYGRHPEAREWYHQWVYFRPRAYWHEWLNWPSIFANTGFFRPDEAHQPHFSDLFGQIINAGQGEGRYSELLAINLLEQLLLRRMEAINESLHPPMDNRVREACQYISDHLADSNFDIASVAQHVCLSPSRLSHLFRQQLGISVLSWREDQRISQAKLLLSTTRMPIATVGRNVGFDDQLYFSRVFKKCTGASPSEFRAGCEEKVNDVAVKLS*"
     promoter        1722..1743
                     /label="pBAD promoter"
                     /ApEinfo_revcolor="#b1ff67"
                     /ApEinfo_fwdcolor="#b1ff67"
     misc_feature    1756..1761
                     /label="EcoRI"
                     /ApEinfo_revcolor="#ff9ccd"
                     /ApEinfo_fwdcolor="#ff9ccd"
     misc_feature    1762..1791
                     /label="VL2017mar22_14"
                     /ApEinfo_revcolor="#f8d3a9"
                     /ApEinfo_fwdcolor="#f8d3a9"
     misc_feature    1792..1797
                     /label="SacI"
                     /ApEinfo_revcolor="#ff9ccd"
                     /ApEinfo_fwdcolor="#ff9ccd"
     misc_feature    1798..1812
                     /label="Prefix"
                     /ApEinfo_revcolor="#b1ff67"
                     /ApEinfo_fwdcolor="#b1ff67"
     misc_feature    1813..1832
                     /label="Csy4 cut site - Tsai et al 2014"
                     /ApEinfo_revcolor="#c7b0e3"
                     /ApEinfo_fwdcolor="#c7b0e3"
     misc_feature    1833..1852
                     /label="orthogonal gRNA-1 (Didovyk et al 2015)"
                     /ApEinfo_revcolor="#b7e6d7"
                     /ApEinfo_fwdcolor="#b7e6d7"
     misc_feature    1833..1943
                     /label="scRNA b2"
                     /ApEinfo_revcolor="#75c6a9"
                     /ApEinfo_fwdcolor="#75c6a9"
     misc_feature    1944..1963
                     /label="Csy4 cut site - Tsai et al 2014"
                     /ApEinfo_revcolor="#c7b0e3"
                     /ApEinfo_fwdcolor="#c7b0e3"
     misc_feature    1964..1978
                     /label="Suffix"
                     /ApEinfo_revcolor="#b1ff67"
                     /ApEinfo_fwdcolor="#b1ff67"
     misc_feature    1979..1984
                     /label="XhoI"
                     /ApEinfo_revcolor="#ff9ccd"
                     /ApEinfo_fwdcolor="#ff9ccd"
     misc_feature    1985..2014
                     /label="VL2017mar22_0"
                     /ApEinfo_revcolor="#f8d3a9"
                     /ApEinfo_fwdcolor="#f8d3a9"
     misc_feature    2015..2020
                     /label="NcoI"
                     /ApEinfo_revcolor="#ff9ccd"
                     /ApEinfo_fwdcolor="#ff9ccd"
     misc_feature    2021..2110
                     /label="ECK120029600 Terminator"
                     /ApEinfo_revcolor="#b4abac"
                     /ApEinfo_fwdcolor="#b4abac"
     misc_feature    2111..2310
                     /label="2017mar28_200bpSpacer1"
                     /ApEinfo_revcolor="#f8d3a9"
                     /ApEinfo_fwdcolor="#f8d3a9"
     misc_feature    2311..2316
                     /label="HindIII"
                     /ApEinfo_revcolor="#ff9ccd"
                     /ApEinfo_fwdcolor="#ff9ccd"
     misc_feature    2317..2331
                     /label="Prefix"
                     /ApEinfo_revcolor="#b1ff67"
                     /ApEinfo_fwdcolor="#b1ff67"
     misc_feature    2332..2334
                     /label="PAM"
                     /ApEinfo_revcolor="#d6b295"
                     /ApEinfo_fwdcolor="#d6b295"
     misc_feature    2332..2417
                     /label="activation part"
                     /ApEinfo_revcolor="#75c6a9"
                     /ApEinfo_fwdcolor="#75c6a9"
     misc_feature    complement(2335..2354)
                     /label="bssgRNA-1 _ ANTISENSE is identical (orthogonal set from Didovyk et al 2015)"
                     /ApEinfo_revcolor="#84b0dc"
                     /ApEinfo_fwdcolor="#84b0dc"
     misc_feature    2381..2415
                     /label="J23117"
                     /ApEinfo_revcolor="#85dae9"
                     /ApEinfo_fwdcolor="#85dae9"
     misc_feature    2418..2432
                     /label="Suffix"
                     /ApEinfo_revcolor="#b1ff67"
                     /ApEinfo_fwdcolor="#b1ff67"
     misc_feature    2433..2438
                     /label="BamHI"
                     /ApEinfo_revcolor="#ff9ccd"
                     /ApEinfo_fwdcolor="#ff9ccd"
     misc_feature    2439..2468
                     /label="VL2017mar22_10"
                     /ApEinfo_revcolor="#f8d3a9"
                     /ApEinfo_fwdcolor="#f8d3a9"
     misc_feature    2469..2483
                     /label="Prefix"
                     /ApEinfo_revcolor="#b1ff67"
                     /ApEinfo_fwdcolor="#b1ff67"
     misc_feature    2484..2503
                     /label="Csy4 cut site - Tsai et al 2014"
                     /ApEinfo_revcolor="#c7b0e3"
                     /ApEinfo_fwdcolor="#c7b0e3"
     misc_feature    2504..2537
                     /label="RBS"
                     /ApEinfo_revcolor="#84b0dc"
                     /ApEinfo_fwdcolor="#84b0dc"
     gene            2538..3251
                     /label="sfGFP"
                     /ApEinfo_revcolor="#b1ff67"
                     /ApEinfo_fwdcolor="#b1ff67"
     CDS             2538..3317
                     /label="Translation 3663-4442"
                     /ApEinfo_revcolor="#84b0dc"
                     /ApEinfo_fwdcolor="#84b0dc"
                     /translation="MRKGEELFTGVVPILVELDGDVNGHKFSVRGEGEGDATNGKLTLKFICTTGKLPVPWPTLVTTLTYGVQCFARYPDHMKQHDFFKSAMPEGYVQERTISFKDDGTYKTRAEVKFEGDTLVNRIELKGIDFKEDGNILGHKLEYNFNSHNVYITADKQKNGIKANFKIRHNVEDGSVQLADHYQQNTPIGDGPVLLPDNHYLSTQSVLSKDPNEKRDHMVLLEFVTAAGITHGMDELYKMSRRNTDAITIHSILDWIED**"
     misc_feature    3252..3317
                     /label="MarAn20"
                     /ApEinfo_revcolor="#75c6a9"
                     /ApEinfo_fwdcolor="#75c6a9"
     misc_feature    3318..3332
                     /label="Suffix"
                     /ApEinfo_revcolor="#b1ff67"
                     /ApEinfo_fwdcolor="#b1ff67"
     misc_feature    3333..3340
                     /label="SbfI"
                     /ApEinfo_revcolor="#ff9ccd"
                     /ApEinfo_fwdcolor="#ff9ccd"
     misc_feature    3341..3401
                     /label="L3S2P21 Terminator"
                     /ApEinfo_revcolor="#b4abac"
                     /ApEinfo_fwdcolor="#b4abac"
     misc_feature    3402..3601
                     /label="2018mar28_200bpSpacer2.5"
                     /ApEinfo_revcolor="#f8d3a9"
                     /ApEinfo_fwdcolor="#f8d3a9"
     misc_feature    3602..3607
                     /label="SalI"
                     /ApEinfo_revcolor="#ff9ccd"
                     /ApEinfo_fwdcolor="#ff9ccd"
     misc_feature    3608..3619
                     /label="REspacer2017mar27_5"
                     /ApEinfo_revcolor="#f8d3a9"
                     /ApEinfo_fwdcolor="#f8d3a9"
     misc_feature    3620..3627
                     /label="NotI"
                     /ApEinfo_revcolor="#ff9ccd"
                     /ApEinfo_fwdcolor="#ff9ccd"
     misc_feature    3628..3684
                     /label="ECK120033737 Terminator"
                     /ApEinfo_revcolor="#b4abac"
                     /ApEinfo_fwdcolor="#b4abac"
     misc_feature    3685..3729
                     /label="VL2017mar15_8"
                     /ApEinfo_revcolor="#f8d3a9"
                     /ApEinfo_fwdcolor="#f8d3a9"
     misc_feature    3730..3735
                     /label="KasI"
                     /ApEinfo_revcolor="#ff9ccd"
                     /ApEinfo_fwdcolor="#ff9ccd"
     misc_feature    3736..3747
                     /label="REspacer2017mar27_15"
                     /ApEinfo_revcolor="#f8d3a9"
                     /ApEinfo_fwdcolor="#f8d3a9"
     misc_feature    3748..3754
                     /label="BbvCI"
                     /ApEinfo_revcolor="#ff9ccd"
                     /ApEinfo_fwdcolor="#ff9ccd"
     misc_feature    3755..3762
                     /label="AscI"
                     /ApEinfo_revcolor="#ff9ccd"
                     /ApEinfo_fwdcolor="#ff9ccd"
     gene            complement(4103..4918)
                     /label="KanR"
                     /ApEinfo_revcolor="#d6b295"
                     /ApEinfo_fwdcolor="#d6b295"
     oriT            5028..431
                     /label="ColA ori"
                     /ApEinfo_revcolor="#9eafd2"
                     /ApEinfo_fwdcolor="#9eafd2"
ORIGIN
        1 ggcgtccgtg ttgtggtgga ggctttaccc aaatcaccac gtcccgttcc gtgtagacag
       61 ttcgctccaa gctgggctgt gtgcaagaac cccccgttca gcccgactgc tgcgccttat
      121 ccggtaacta tcatcttgag tccaacccgg aaagacacga caaaacgcca ctggcagcag
      181 ccattggtaa ctgagaatta gtggatttag atatcgagag tcttgaagtg gtggcctaac
      241 agaggctaca ctgaaaggac agtatttggt atctgcgctc cactaaagcc agttaccagg
      301 ttaagcagtt ccccaactga cttaaccttc gatcaaaccg cctccccagg cggttttttc
      361 gtttacagag caggagatta cgacgatcgt aaaaggatct caagaagatc ctttacggat
      421 tcccgacacc atcactctag atttcagtgc aatttatctc ttcaaatgta gcacctgaag
      481 tcagccccat acgatataag ttgtaattct catgttagtc atgccccgcg cccaccggaa
      541 ggagctgact gggttgCTCC TAgGGTCTGA TTCGTTACCA ATTATGACAA CTTGACGGCT
      601 ACATCATTCA CTTTTTCTTC ACAACCGGCA CGGAACTCGC TCGGGCTGGC CCCGGTGCAT
      661 TTTTTAAATA CCCGCGAGAA ATAGAGTTGA TCGTCAAAAC CAACATTGCG ACCGACGGTG
      721 GCGATAGGCA TCCGGGTGGT GCTCAAAAGC AGCTTCGCCT GGCTGATACG TTGGTCCTCG
      781 CGCCAGCTTA AGACGCTAAT CCCTAACTGC TGGCGGAAAA GATGTGACAG ACGCGACGGC
      841 GACAAGCAAA CATGCTGTGC GACGCTGGCG ATATCAAAAT TGCTGTCTGC CAGGTGATCG
      901 CTGATGTACT GACAAGCCTC GCGTACCCGA TTATCCATCG GTGGATGGAG CGACTCGTTA
      961 ATCGCTTCCA TGCGCCGCAG TAACAATTGC TCAAGCAGAT TTATCGCCAG CAGCTCCGAA
     1021 TAGCGCCCTT CCCCTTGCCC GGCGTTAATG ATTTGCCCAA ACAGGTCGCT GAAATGCGGC
     1081 TGGTGCGCTT CATCCGGGCG AAAGAACCCC GTATTGGCAA ATATTGACGG CCAGTTAAGC
     1141 CATTCATGCC AGTAGGCGCG CGGACGAAAG TAAACCCACT GGTGATACCA TTCGCGAGCC
     1201 TCCGGATGAC GACCGTAGTG ATGAATCTCT CCTGGCGGGA ACAGCAAAAT ATCACCCGGT
     1261 CGGCAAACAA ATTCTCGTCC CTGATTTTTC ACCACCCCCT GACCGCGAAT GGTGAGATTG
     1321 AGAATATAAC CTTTCATTCC CAGCGGTCGG TCGATAAAAA AATCGAGATA ACCGTTGGCC
     1381 TCAATCGGCG TTAAACCCGC CACCAGATGG GCATTAAACG AGTATCCCGG CAGCAGGGGA
     1441 TCATTTTGCG CTTCAGCCAT ACTTTTCATA CTCCCGCCAT TCAGAGAAGA AACCAATTGT
     1501 CCATATTGCA TCAGACATTG CCGTCACTGC GTCTTTTACT GGCTCTTCTC GCTAACCAAA
     1561 CCGGTAACCC CGCTTATTAA AAGCATTCTG TAACAAAGCG GGACCAAAGC CATGACAAAA
     1621 ACGCGTAACA AAAGTGTCTA TAATCACGGC AGAAAAGTCC ACATTGATTA TTTGCACGGC
     1681 GTCACACTTT GCTATGCCAT AGCATTTTTA TCCATAAGAT TTTTTTATCG CAACTCTCTA
     1741 CTGTTTCTCC ATACCGAATT CATAGGATAG ATTCTGGAAA CTTTACCGTC CGAGCTCCAG
     1801 CCTGCGGTCC GGGTTCACTG CCGTATAGGC AGTCTCAAGC TAGACTCTAG TGGTTTTAGA
     1861 GCTAGAAATA GCAAGTTAAA ATAAGGCTAG TCCGTTATCA ACTTGAAAAA GTGGCACATG
     1921 AGGATCACCC ATGTGCTTTT TTTGTTCACT GCCGTATAGG CAGTCGCTGG GACGCCCGCT
     1981 CGAGCAATAA ACAGTTGATA GGGCTTCTCC GTTACCATGG TTCAGCCAAA AAACTTAAGA
     2041 CCGCCGGTCT TGTCCACTAC CTTGCAGTAA TGCGGTGGAC AGGATCGGCG GTTTTCTTTT
     2101 CTCTTCTCAA TTCTTCTGAC CTGTAACGAA TAATAGATAG TAAAGTAGTC TCCGATTGAG
     2161 TTTTCTCTGC CGAGTCCCAC CCAGTTCTGT GATTTCAGTA AGTTGGTAAT TGATACACTG
     2221 TTGCGAGAAC TGCTGCCTGG TAGTAGATAG GTTGTTATTG AGTAAGAAGG TAAAGTGAAC
     2281 GAAATCCCTG AAACTGAGAC TGTAGAAAAT AAGCTTCAGC CTGCGGTCCG GCCTCACTAG
     2341 AGTCTAGCTT GAGACGTCGT CTTGAAGTTG CGATTATAGA TTGACAGCTA GCTCAGTCCT
     2401 AGGGATTGTG CTAGCGATCG CTGGGACGCC CGGGATCCAA GAGATTTCTA CACGATTGAG
     2461 CACTGTCTCA GCCTGCGGTC CGGGTTCACT GCCGTATAGG CAGTAATTTT GTTTAACTTT
     2521 AAGAAGGAGA TATACATATG CGTAAAGGCG AAGAACTGTT TACCGGTGTG GTTCCGATTC
     2581 TGGTGGAACT GGACGGCGAT GTTAATGGTC ATAAATTCAG TGTTCGCGGC GAAGGTGAAG
     2641 GCGATGCGAC GAACGGCAAA CTGACCCTGA AATTTATCTG CACCACGGGT AAACTGCCGG
     2701 TCCCGTGGCC GACGCTGGTG ACCACGCTGA CCTATGGCGT TCAATGTTTT GCGCGTTACC
     2761 CGGATCACAT GAAACAGCAC GACTTTTTCA AATCGGCCAT GCCGGAAGGC TATGTGCAGG
     2821 AACGTACGAT TAGCTTTAAA GACGATGGTA CGTATAAAAC CCGCGCGGAA GTGAAATTCG
     2881 AAGGCGATAC CCTGGTTAAC CGTATCGAAC TGAAAGGTAT CGATTTCAAA GAAGACGGCA
     2941 ATATTCTGGG TCATAAACTG GAATATAACT TCAATTCCCA CAACGTGTAC ATCACCGCGG
     3001 ATAAACAGAA AAACGGCATT AAAGCCAATT TCAAAATCCG CCATAATGTG GAAGATGGTA
     3061 GCGTTCAGCT GGCCGACCAC TATCAGCAAA ACACGCCGAT TGGTGATGGC CCGGTCCTGC
     3121 TGCCGGACAA TCACTACCTG AGTACCCAGT CCGTGCTGTC AAAAGATCCG AACGAAAAAC
     3181 GTGACCACAT GGTCCTGCTG GAATTTGTGA CGGCTGCGGG TATCACCCAC GGCATGGACG
     3241 AACTGTATAA AATGTCCCGC CGTAATACTG ACGCCATCAC AATCCACAGC ATCCTGGATT
     3301 GGATTGAAGA CTAATAATCG CTGGGACGCC CGCCTGCAGG CTCGGTACCA AATTCCAGAA
     3361 AAGAGGCCTC CCGAAAGGGG GGCCTTTTTT CGTTTTGGTC CTAATAGATA AAGGATAGGT
     3421 CTGGTAGTGT TGTTCGTTCT CGCAGGTAAA TCAATAATAC TCAGCAGTTC CGTAGACTTT
     3481 TCAGTGGGAC AGGGTAGCGA TAACAGATAG ATTGTAATAA GACACAGTAG GTGCTCGTAG
     3541 TTGCGTGAAG AGAACCGCTC AGGAAATCCA GTCAGAAGTA TTGGTAATCG TTGAAAACTC
     3601 AGTCGACGCA CTTACTGAAG CGGCCGCgga aacacagAAA AAAGCCCGCA CCTGACAGTG
     3661 CGGGCTTTTT TTTTcgacca aaggTAGCGA ACGACGAGTC ACTGTTGAGG ATAAATACTT
     3721 TCTCTACTAG GCGCCTGTTA CACAGGTCCT CAGCGGCGCG CCTTTGTCGG TGAACGCTCT
     3781 CCTGAGTAGG ACAAATCCGC CGGGAGCGGA TTTGAACGTT GTGAAGCAAC GGCCCGGAGG
     3841 GTGGCGGGCA GGACGCCCGC CATAAACTGC CAGGCATCAA ACTAAGCAGA AGGCCATCCT
     3901 GACGGATGGC CTTTTTGCGT TTCAGATCTA CCGGTaaacc agcaatagac ataagcggct
     3961 atttaacgac cctgccctga accgacgaca agctgacgac cgggtctccg caagtggcac
     4021 ttttcgggga aatgtgcgcg gaacccctat ttgtttattt ttctaaatac attcaaatat
     4081 gtatccgctc atgaattaat tcttagaaaa actcatcgag catcaaatga aactgcaatt
     4141 tattcatatc aggattatca ataccatatt tttgaaaaag ccgtttctgt aatgaaggag
     4201 aaaactcacc gaggcagttc cataggatgg caagatcctg gtatcggtct gcgattccga
     4261 ctcgtccaac atcaatacaa cctattaatt tcccctcgtc aaaaataagg ttatcaagtg
     4321 agaaatcacc atgagtgacg actgaatccg gtgagaatgg caaaagttta tgcatttctt
     4381 tccagacttg ttcaacaggc cagccattac gctcgtcatc aaaatcactc gcatcaacca
     4441 aaccgttatt cattcgtgat tgcgcctgag cgagacgaaa tacgcggtcg ctgttaaaag
     4501 gacaattaca aacaggaatc gaatgcaacc ggcgcaggaa cactgccagc gcatcaacaa
     4561 tattttcacc tgaatcagga tattcttcta atacctggaa tgctgttttc ccggggatcg
     4621 cagtggtgag taaccatgca tcatcaggag tacggataaa atgcttgatg gtcggaagag
     4681 gcataaattc cgtcagccag tttagtctga ccatctcatc tgtaacatca ttggcaacgc
     4741 tacctttgcc atgtttcaga aacaactctg gcgcatcggg cttcccatac aatcgataga
     4801 ttgtcgcacc tgattgcccg acattatcgc gagcccattt atacccatat aaatcagcat
     4861 ccatgttgga atttaatcgc ggcctagagc aagacgtttc ccgttgaata tggctcatac
     4921 tcttcctttt tcaatattat tgaagcattt atcagggtta ttgtctcatg agcggataca
     4981 tatttgaatg tatttagaaa aataaacaaa taggcatgct agcgcagaaa cgtcctagaa
     5041 gatgccagga ggatacttag cagagagaca ataaggccgg agcgaagccg tttttccata
     5101 ggctccgccc ccctgacgaa catcacgaaa tctgacgctc aaatcagtgg tggcgaaacc
     5161 cgacaggact ataaagatac caggcgtttc cccctgatgg ctccctcttg cgctctcctg
     5221 ttcccgtcct gc
//
